# Supplementary material for: Gordonia species as a rare pathogen isolated from milk of dairy cows with mastitis
Source: Sci Rep. 2022 Apr 11;12:6028. doi: 10.1038/s41598-022-09340-4 (PMC9001696; doi:10.1038/s41598-022-09340-4)
Supplement: Supplementary file 3 — Supplementary Information 2. [file 41598_2022_9340_MOESM3_ESM.doc]

LOCUS       contig00006.v215401-255800 40400 bp   DNA   linear       14-JAN-2020
DEFINITION  Gordonia species strain strain.
ACCESSION   
VERSION
KEYWORDS    .
SOURCE      Gordonia species
  ORGANISM  Gordonia species
            Unclassified.
COMMENT     Annotated using prokka 1.14.0 from
            https://github.com/tseemann/prokka.
FEATURES             Location/Qualifiers
     source          1..40400
                     /organism="Gordonia species"
                     /mol_type="genomic DNA"
                     /strain="strain"
     CDS             complement(2..730)
                     /gene="livF"
                     /locus_tag="c00006_00001"
                     /inference="ab initio prediction:Prodigal:2.6"
                     /inference="similar to AA sequence:UniProtKB:P22731"
                     /codon_start=1
                     /transl_table=11
                     /product="High-affinity branched-chain amino acid
                     transport ATP-binding protein LivF"
                     /db_xref="COG:COG0410"
                     /translation="MSVLKVDGLTTGYVKQRPCVRDVDLSVEPGEIRCLLGPNGAGKT
                     TLLLALAGMLPRFAGEVEVGGVAVPGGNPRAAITAGMVLVPDDRALFRQLPTVQNLRL
                     AVRQRSRRTAAVDEVIEYFPSLEKRLHVDAGRLSGGEQQMLAIGRAIVQRPKVLLIDE
                     LSMGLAPVIVDEILAVLRRLSRETEMSVVLVEQHVHLALGVADRASVLVHGSVVIDDS
                     AEALRADPSRIEAAYLGADVDAAV"
     CDS             complement(727..3495)
                     /gene="btuD"
                     /locus_tag="c00006_00002"
                     /EC_number="3.6.3.33"
                     /inference="ab initio prediction:Prodigal:2.6"
                     /inference="protein motif:HAMAP:MF_01005"
                     /codon_start=1
                     /transl_table=11
                     /product="Vitamin B12 import ATP-binding protein BtuD"
                     /translation="MTDHLSYLVLGLGNGAVYAAIGLALVMTFKSSGVVNFATGAIAL
                     YTAYTYVLLRTGELMVPIPGLPKTVDLGGPLGVFPAMGIALAIAAVLGMLCYVLIFRP
                     MRNASVVAKAVASIGLMIVLQALIAQRVGTQIPLVEPIFPVKSISIGDTVAPTDRLWL
                     AGCIIGLAVVTTIAFRHTRFGVATEAAAESEKGAYLTGLSPDRIALANWALSSVLAGL
                     GGILISPMVSLNPVAYTMFIVPALAATLVGNFSSIWLTVIAGIAIGALQSEATNLQNT
                     IDWLPQTGLSEAVPLILILGFLVLKGRPLPDRGAVTRQALGRAPRPERIAVPVLLSVA
                     VAVIALLTTSGSYRAAVITSIIFGVVALSQVVVTGYAGQVSLAQLTLAGVGAYSLSSL
                     NTHLGIPFPFAPILAAVCATVLGIVVGLPALRVRGLPLTVVTLALAVFCEAFWFRNPS
                     FNGGFSGSPIDSPRIFGIELGIGAGEDYPRIAFGILSLIVLVVVGLGVAWLRRSTLGT
                     DMLAVRANERSAAATGIDVSRTKLAAFAIGAFIAGLGGSLLGYQQSLATAESFTVFLG
                     ISLFAIMYIAGITSITGGILAGIMAPGGLLYIVLDRFANIGEYYTLLSGVLLIVSVMV
                     NPDGIASRLPHIPWPALPFGRRSAAAGTEETPQAVAPVAAGDRSTPVLAVENVGVRYG
                     AVVAADGVTFEVYPGEIVGLIGPNGAGKTTVIDAITGFAPSTGTVSLEGKAISTLGPH
                     LRSRAGLGRSFQDVELYDDLSVAENVTVGASRSRSDVPVSRRVEQVLHMVGLDDMADA
                     EVATLSQGRRQLVSVARVMAASPAIALLDEPAAGLDSGESQWLGERLRQARDSGISIL
                     MVDHDMDLVLTICDRVVVLDLGKVIATGTPDEIRNDDAVIRAYLGMPVEAAAESDADT
                     ARAQEVMS"
     CDS             complement(3523..4779)
                     /locus_tag="c00006_00003"
                     /inference="ab initio prediction:Prodigal:2.6"
                     /codon_start=1
                     /transl_table=11
                     /product="hypothetical protein"
                     /translation="MKLGGLTRHRRAIAGLSAVAMFGTLGLTACGSDDSSDSSGSTAS
                     TTSLPSDAAQGEPVKIGFLSPEGGAAVSIPEYREGAEAAVKYVNENAGGLAGRPVELV
                     VCKQQEEPTSATKCANELVEKKVAAVVTPGTSMGEVVAPVITGAKIPYVTLNAVSAAE
                     LTNPAVAALSAGLPGSLTTTATAAKDAGLGKVTIFASDGGGMGSIVTQMGAPIFQALG
                     VELEVTPIPLGVPDPSPMVTAGLSKKPDGISVIADAATCASVLKSVQTQAPDVKKLLI
                     PTCLDPNVTKVVGMDAIKGNIGITATDYLSDQPDSVLYRTVITEYAPELSVTGAGSSG
                     YQVLLGLVRAADNIQGEVNAASIAEALKTSKDVEMPAGGGITFTCNGTAFPQMPSLCS
                     SQMLYGPLNDDGVPVDLKLAGQKPSA"
     CDS             5048..6298
                     /locus_tag="c00006_00004"
                     /EC_number="1.16.1.-"
                     /inference="ab initio prediction:Prodigal:2.6"
                     /inference="similar to AA sequence:UniProtKB:A4J778"
                     /codon_start=1
                     /transl_table=11
                     /product="Metal reductase"
                     /db_xref="COG:COG0446"
                     /translation="MSDATTTPATPTAATPPVTAVPDPLAPARLGPIEMRNRIIKSAT
                     FEGATPNALVSDRLVDFHVAVGRGGVGMTTVAYLAVAPEGRTERDQIYWRPEALAGLQ
                     RLTDAVHATGAKVSAQIGHAGPVANSRSTGLPSIAPSTRPNPLAMGLDRAATDDDIAR
                     VIAAHADAARYAIEVGFDAVEIHLGHNYLASSFLSPNINRRKDSWGGSLANRAEFARR
                     VVAAVGEAVDGRIAVIAKMNMADGVPGGLWLDESLQFAQMLEADGHLDALELTGGSSL
                     LNPMYLFRGDVPVRAMAETQTGIVKVGMKMFGNLVFKHYPYERLYFRDHARQFRDAVD
                     MPLILLGGITDHDAMTTAMRDGFEYVAMARALLREPDLINRIRQDLETTSLCIHCNLC
                     AASIFTGTRCPLVVEPPNAKTGTR"
     CDS             6420..7199
                     /locus_tag="c00006_00005"
                     /inference="ab initio prediction:Prodigal:2.6"
                     /codon_start=1
                     /transl_table=11
                     /product="hypothetical protein"
                     /translation="MSITQEYADTGTSSTPSAILDRLTLILDAFEGRDRLSLSEIVLR
                     TGLPRSSAHRMLERLVSLRWLSREGRSYSLGIRLVELGSLAVHQDRVHAAARDHLHHL
                     YRTTGMVVHLAVLDGDDVVYLEKIGGRLSALVPTRIGGRRDARTSALGRALLAYNGVR
                     IPGHESILERGVAFERNESVNGFGCVAAPIGPVGESTTAVSVCGPLREMRFDSTMITP
                     VRLTAGAIWRSMCDGTRVTPTLQRRNLMRSLPTATRVLAEG"
     CDS             complement(7290..7895)
                     /locus_tag="c00006_00006"
                     /inference="ab initio prediction:Prodigal:2.6"
                     /codon_start=1
                     /transl_table=11
                     /product="hypothetical protein"
                     /translation="MLSFGEELTGNDLKKWADWSIGFFYWSPSVSQVYAELKKLEEHS
                     LVTSRKVADGGVRGRRVYAITERGVEALRSWSSRDEVDMPVLKHGVMLRLYMGHLHDP
                     EELKRIVRAHVDNLRDAAERAAQHAEHSEGEPGWAFSQMSLRWAKRYYEAEITLAEEL
                     LDEIDAAAARFAESAERDPLGLPVPRDPGAWRSVPEDSEQG"
     CDS             8053..8400
                     /locus_tag="c00006_00007"
                     /inference="ab initio prediction:Prodigal:2.6"
                     /codon_start=1
                     /transl_table=11
                     /product="hypothetical protein"
                     /translation="MTDRTIFVVDQVVLKPGAAREFVAAYLSEYAPAATRRGLTLDRI
                     LVTPPVWLDDDTNTVTATWSVPGTRAWWQAAVAARHDPAPSEWWAQMAPMIVERTRTM
                     AADAADVEGLCDV"
     CDS             8393..9082
                     /locus_tag="c00006_00008"
                     /inference="ab initio prediction:Prodigal:2.6"
                     /codon_start=1
                     /transl_table=11
                     /product="hypothetical protein"
                     /translation="MYEVTRLIDVSPLDEPTLDVVAARIAAAADATGAEIALVSPTLP
                     GVRNGGHLVAHLQFDSEDRWIESRAVFDRATSQEPVVRVNSVEYHGSPHRPGAVGRRA
                     MGNPGAVYRTLLLRVDDSATTDEVDRFERALLRMPRYVDAIQAWRLSRVAVAGGDSQW
                     THVWEQEYADVDGLLGPYMNHPIHWASVDPFFDPENPVCLVTDRVCHSFCTTDRPLIE
                     PASRPTESAQV"
     CDS             complement(9180..10046)
                     /gene="hsaD"
                     /locus_tag="c00006_00009"
                     /EC_number="3.7.1.17"
                     /inference="ab initio prediction:Prodigal:2.6"
                     /inference="similar to AA sequence:UniProtKB:P9WNH5"
                     /codon_start=1
                     /transl_table=11
                     /product="4,5:9,10-diseco-3-hydroxy-5,9,
                     17-trioxoandrosta-1(10),2-diene-4-oate hydrolase"
                     /translation="MTTETNTQNIPPLLELPTENGVLRYREAGEGEPLLLLHGSGPGV
                     TGWRNFRGNVPALAEHFRTLVLELPGFGVSDGFGAAHPMMSAQTAVRAFLDGLGIDRV
                     RIIGNSMGGFIATDFALAQPERVDRLVTVGGAGTNLFGPAPSEGIVRLSEFVENPTRE
                     SLVAWLHSMVYDRSLITEELIEERWTQATDPETLASSRAMYGSAALERMSAAMRNPDV
                     TPGWANLRKLTVPTLITWGRDDRVSPVDMSIIPMRTLVSGEIHIFPNCGHWVMIEQQK
                     AWESVVLAFLQR"
     CDS             complement(10134..10400)
                     /locus_tag="c00006_00010"
                     /inference="ab initio prediction:Prodigal:2.6"
                     /codon_start=1
                     /transl_table=11
                     /product="hypothetical protein"
                     /translation="MTMTSLTCKGCGRGVRVEKFSEAHTSIEWTFDARECPFIAAARD
                     EQGFGSYSGGCAQLRATIDDAVRDGELVVTKLELPRGEQLPRLH"
     CDS             complement(10397..10909)
                     /gene="hsaB"
                     /locus_tag="c00006_00011"
                     /EC_number="1.5.1.36"
                     /inference="ab initio prediction:Prodigal:2.6"
                     /inference="similar to AA sequence:UniProtKB:Q0S808"
                     /codon_start=1
                     /transl_table=11
                     /product="Flavin-dependent monooxygenase, reductase
                     subunit HsaB"
                     /db_xref="COG:COG1853"
                     /translation="MTAADAIDGQHMRRVLGHFATGVVAVTGIHADTGAPVGLAANSF
                     TSVSLDPPLVAFCVGKASTSWPLVRQIPRFSINVLAEDQEDVCRRLATKGADKFRGLS
                     WDHSPGGAPILAGGLAWIEAELADEHEAGDHTIVVARVRHLEAFDRDPLLFFRGGYGR
                     IATDRAEVRR"
     CDS             complement(10906..12636)
                     /gene="kstD"
                     /locus_tag="c00006_00012"
                     /EC_number="1.3.99.4"
                     /inference="ab initio prediction:Prodigal:2.6"
                     /inference="similar to AA sequence:UniProtKB:Q7D5C1"
                     /codon_start=1
                     /transl_table=11
                     /product="3-oxosteroid 1-dehydrogenase"
                     /translation="MTASGNDDLTGAATSADVDVDLLVVGSGTGLAAALAAHEAGLST
                     LVVEKSEYVGGSLARSGGAFWVPGNPVLARLQPGDTVADAATYIRSVVDGSAPQERGT
                     SFLEHGPAAIAMLSRTTPMKFMWARGYSDYHPEKPGGSAMGRTCECVPFDVAQLGAER
                     ARLRPGLMEAPLPVPITGADYKWLNLLTRAPRKSGWRVMKALGIGLGGMAVKREYAAG
                     GQALAAGLFAGVLRAGIPVWTSAPLVGLVTDGGRVTGAVVERDGVSTRVNARRGVVLA
                     AGGFDHDMAMRRKFQSESLLDDASLGCAANTGDAIRIGQEVGAGVSSMDQAWWFPAVA
                     AVPGGAPAVLLADRSLPGSFIVDSSGRRFVNEAMDYMSFGQRVLERERNGDPVGDMWL
                     VFDQKYRNSYVLAGSLFPRQPLPQEWYDNGIAVKASDPRELARRMGVDEQAFAATFES
                     FNAGAVLGIDHDFGRGASAYDRYYGDPTVAPNPNLRALRGDSLYAVRMVLSDLGTCGG
                     LNADERGRVLREDGSTIDGLYAIGNTAANAFGSTYPGAGATIGQGLVYGYIAALDAAG
                     RLDRTERRSA"
     CDS             complement(12633..14636)
                     /gene="hapE"
                     /locus_tag="c00006_00013"
                     /EC_number="1.14.13.84"
                     /inference="ab initio prediction:Prodigal:2.6"
                     /inference="similar to AA sequence:UniProtKB:Q93TJ5"
                     /codon_start=1
                     /transl_table=11
                     /product="4-hydroxyacetophenone monooxygenase"
                     /translation="MTDTMTGGPGVSAGAGDVLTAEGLRQILAECDPAPLLMSLVHLT
                     GDTTLLDEFADRLEYSRPGTHYAAPVPGALPPGQYPEDVIADIRARAAELLADADPDA
                     QPGLGVPAPELFARMARVATSQEVDEEFIPLLLEQAGFVTDERHVPVTVTPPTDFEVI
                     VIGAGMTGINAAIKLGEAGFNYTVFEARDEIGGTWTRNTYPGAAVDTPSHYYSYSFEL
                     NPHWSRYYPTGEEYQQYLLDVVEKYGLREHIRLQTSVLEMSWSEEDQVWNVVTRDAAG
                     VVEHHRAKAVVSALGMLNSANIPDVPGLDEFAGRVIHTAEWDTDLDLTGKRVIVLGTG
                     CTSVQVVASIVDKVKALDVVVRTPHWIVPERTVVHDVPEGQRWALEHLPFYNEWFRLR
                     SYWFASDNLYRLPRVDPEWAAEHFSASRENDMVLKNAQKYLHDSFGDRPDLIEKLTPD
                     FRPYAKRIVKDPGFYAALKREHVALHRASFERVTPEGVYLTTGEFVPADVIILATGFK
                     LEFTTRIDIVGRDGRKLADVWSGGEDPRAYKGVQVSGFPNLFVTSGPNSAPNHGAGHN
                     ITSEEQVHYIVECLQYLLENDHASMDVRQDALDEYNAKVDEALDETVWAHPGGQVNSY
                     YRNSQGRPIVPCPWRLVDYWTMMREPDPADMVFVPANKSGEKA"
     CDS             complement(14633..15517)
                     /gene="linC"
                     /locus_tag="c00006_00014"
                     /EC_number="1.1.1.-"
                     /inference="ab initio prediction:Prodigal:2.6"
                     /inference="similar to AA sequence:UniProtKB:P50197"
                     /codon_start=1
                     /transl_table=11
                     /product="2,5-dichloro-2,5-cyclohexadiene-1,4-diol
                     dehydrogenase"
                     /translation="MGSAAQERFSEGTAVVTGAAAGIGEGLVRHLGSLGMTVVVADID
                     AGRAESVAGDIEAAGGRAEAFGLDVSRSEDVEALAAAVFDRHGSVELLVNNAGIESAG
                     LLWEIDEARWHRVMQVNVDGVFYCLKAFVPRMIDAGTPACIANLSSVGGLNCVAVQSP
                     YIVSKHAVLAMTECLYQDLSLTDAPIQVSAVIPHSVRSEIFLAAQREAPSTNPTANAV
                     FDAMQRDNVTKGMDPLVAAEHMIEQIAQGHFWIHSDDEICSAAARRRGAQLTELRPPS
                     DPREMLTRMGVPLPEGRR"
     CDS             complement(15539..16429)
                     /gene="hcaB"
                     /locus_tag="c00006_00015"
                     /EC_number="1.3.1.87"
                     /inference="ab initio prediction:Prodigal:2.6"
                     /inference="protein motif:HAMAP:MF_01647"
                     /codon_start=1
                     /transl_table=11
                     /product="3-phenylpropionate-dihydrodiol/cinnamic
                     acid-dihydrodiol dehydrogenase"
                     /translation="MTQRLEGKVALVTGSSRGIGRAIARRLAAEGATVAVSARSASAP
                     AVSVRDGETHQLSGTLAETVALIEEAGGRAIAIPADLENPAERDGLVDAVVEAAGTID
                     ILVNNAGFADYSSIEKMSEETFDRTLEHYLKVPVFLSQKAIPHMRRNGAGWIVNIGSS
                     TGLSPIRPFREYNKTSGDVIYASAKAAQHRFTQGLAAEVLDDNIAVNAVGPSTAIMTP
                     GAASLLPEGYETEPVEYLAQTVLEMCTEPAAERTGLVAFSLHYPWATKTAVRTLDGRD
                     ELPPLEPPAWANPNIRPTGL"
     CDS             complement(16479..17495)
                     /gene="nlhH_1"
                     /locus_tag="c00006_00016"
                     /EC_number="3.1.1.1"
                     /inference="ab initio prediction:Prodigal:2.6"
                     /inference="similar to AA sequence:UniProtKB:P9WK87"
                     /codon_start=1
                     /transl_table=11
                     /product="Carboxylesterase NlhH"
                     /db_xref="COG:COG0657"
                     /translation="MSEPDSVLSQENAAGQNTAEQNATGQGVRRTDLHPDVEAMLSVL
                     ESGFPDVTAHDPAELREIIVSRRAPLTRLPDMKTARDLTIDGPGGDLGLRVYVPHGTG
                     DAGPRPVIVFAHGGGFVFCDLDSHDEFCRSMADAVDAIVVAVDYRLAPEHPAPAAMED
                     VYRAVCWAADNIADLGGDPARIAVAGDSAGGNLAATVSIAARDRGGPALCAQILLYPV
                     IDDDFDTESYRRYGVGYYNSAKAMRWYWDQYAPSGRDDPLVVPTRADSLAGLPPAVVA
                     TAELDPPCSSGEDYARALSDAGVRVIAHRFDGLFHGFLTFPQLSLTPPARQKVWQMAS
                     EILA"
     CDS             complement(17511..19112)
                     /gene="pamO"
                     /locus_tag="c00006_00017"
                     /EC_number="1.14.13.92"
                     /inference="ab initio prediction:Prodigal:2.6"
                     /inference="similar to AA sequence:UniProtKB:Q47PU3"
                     /codon_start=1
                     /transl_table=11
                     /product="Phenylacetone monooxygenase"
                     /db_xref="COG:COG2072"
                     /translation="MTTRDIDHDAVVIGAGLSGLYAVYRLRADGLDVRGFESAEGVGG
                     TWYHNRYPGARCDVESIDYSYSFDDDLQQEWTWSERFATQSEILAYLEHVADRFDLRK
                     HFDFLTRVTSTVYDEDAAAWTITTDTGVTTTARFLIMATGVLSATNRPDIPGRDRFEG
                     ESYHTGEWPHHEVSFAGKRVGVIGTGSSGIQSIPVIAETAEQLVVFQRSPNYSIPAGN
                     RPLTEEYIAEVKANYAERRRLSRESGGGTPNFPYPKGALEVDEAERKRIYDEWWQRGG
                     YLFAKAFPDQTTSLEANDTAREYVEAKIREIVKDPAVADDLIPTDHPIGTKRIVTDSG
                     YFETFNRDNVKLVNLRKTPIEEITDTGVRTSDHLYELDMIVYATGFDAMTGSLSRIDI
                     RGRGGRKLVDEWSAGPRTYIGLAVHGFPNMFIVTGAGSPSVLANMVLGAEQHVDWISD
                     CISYLGEHDAKSIEADAEAVDEWVAECNAKASATLFPQANSWYMGANIEGKPRVFMPY
                     IGGFANYGRIIDEVADSGYKGFTVS"
     CDS             complement(19109..20077)
                     /gene="hsaC"
                     /locus_tag="c00006_00018"
                     /EC_number="1.13.11.25"
                     /inference="ab initio prediction:Prodigal:2.6"
                     /inference="similar to AA sequence:UniProtKB:Q9KWQ5"
                     /codon_start=1
                     /transl_table=11
                     /product="Iron-dependent extradiol dioxygenase"
                     /db_xref="COG:COG0346"
                     /translation="MTEIKGLGYVRVLATDMDRWRELGYEVLGFAPGTGPEPDALHFR
                     MDERPSRITVEHADRNRVSAVGWEVRDHLALRRLTAVLDSAGVEYAPMPLELCEARRV
                     EGGITLKDPGGTPLEIFFGPVLDHSPVLTKYGQRFVTGQQGLGHVVMPTTNFDESYRF
                     YTETLGFLPRGAFRMPSPPGSPPVRIRFLGVNRRHHSLAIMPSLEGRDPGLIHVMVEV
                     DELDAVGRAYDQVMARDFPVSSTLGRHTNDKMISFYVRVPGGWDIEYGTGGQPVDETY
                     YTAEEISADSYWGHEWMWARQAKEAAEAAQTNEAASAAADNEEVTL"
     CDS             complement(20126..21310)
                     /gene="hsaA"
                     /locus_tag="c00006_00019"
                     /EC_number="1.14.14.12"
                     /inference="ab initio prediction:Prodigal:2.6"
                     /inference="similar to AA sequence:UniProtKB:P9WJA1"
                     /codon_start=1
                     /transl_table=11
                     /product="Flavin-dependent monooxygenase, oxygenase
                     subunit HsaA"
                     /translation="MAYEVLDRIIDSADELRAGADESERLGRLSDGVAKQLRRSGIIR
                     LLQRKKYDGYEAHPREFAETVMKAASIYGSAGWIGGIVGVHPWQLAFADPKVQDEVLG
                     GDTDTWQASPYMPGGVAIPVEGGFRLTGRWQFSSGTDHCDWIFLGAMVGDSEGKPLMP
                     PTGLHVILPRADYEIVEDSWDVVGLRGTGSKDIVVTDSFIPEYRVMRSAEVIDGTAAK
                     EYGVTETLYKMPWSTMFPLGITAATIGICEGVLAAGVDYQRERVGAAGTKIKDDPYVL
                     HSLGEAAAEIDAARQQLLSNVDRIFDLVDAGKEIDFETRATARRNQIRSAWRAVRAAD
                     EIFDHSGGNALRMDNPLQRFWRDAHAGIHHAIHVTSTTYHAAALASLGVEVPAGPLRV
                     MI"
     CDS             complement(21378..22550)
                     /gene="kshA"
                     /locus_tag="c00006_00020"
                     /EC_number="1.14.13.-"
                     /inference="ab initio prediction:Prodigal:2.6"
                     /inference="similar to AA sequence:UniProtKB:F1CMX6"
                     /codon_start=1
                     /transl_table=11
                     /product="putative 3-ketosteroid-9-alpha-monooxygenase,
                     oxygenase component"
                     /translation="MSSTTDSNAEVRVIDAGTPPERFARGWHCLGLVRDLADGRPHQV
                     SAFGTDLVVFAGEDGKPNVLDAYCRHMGGNLAQGTIKGDSIACPFHDWRWRGDGKCTG
                     IPYAKRVPPIARTRAWHTAVVSGQLFVWHDPQNRKPPAELAIPEIPVYGDPGWTDWVW
                     NSIEVNGAHCRELVDNVVDMAHFFYVHYGMPTYFRNVFEGHTASQAMRTRPRADAVGV
                     SQSTNYSYESQSDATYYGPSYMIDKLWSGGRDHSADPNIYLINCHYPITATSFRLQYG
                     VMVEKPSGVPDEQAEQIAQAVAKGVAIGFEQDVAIWKNKTRIDNPLLCEEDGPVYQLR
                     RWYEQFYVDVEDVTPDMVNRFEYEIDTERALKSWQAEVDANLAAGRTAFDTHQPAS"
     CDS             complement(22662..23753)
                     /gene="kshB"
                     /locus_tag="c00006_00021"
                     /EC_number="1.14.15.30"
                     /inference="ab initio prediction:Prodigal:2.6"
                     /inference="similar to AA sequence:UniProtKB:B6V6V6"
                     /codon_start=1
                     /transl_table=11
                     /product="3-ketosteroid-9-alpha-monooxygenase, ferredoxin
                     reductase component"
                     /translation="MTSETIIGDDVVTTPAAARERTRARQVRVVEVIDETADARSIVV
                     RPDPQDVAEFAYLPGQFLTVRVPDVGTGCARCYSLASSPHVDDDLKFTVKRVSGGHGS
                     NWICDNVAAGDLIEVLPPGGTFGPRSLDGDVVLVAGGSGITPVMSIAKSILFGGTGTV
                     FLVYANRDPESVIFASELRALTERFAERLVVVHILEAVQGLPTGSGLAAILRPMADRE
                     VYVCGPTPLMDLVVGVCAELGFGPERVHTERFLSLHGNPFEPVASQPEPDSAAATAAC
                     ELTVELDGEQHTVGWRSGQKLLDALLGAGLDAPYSCREGACSACVCVLRSGEITMAHN
                     EILADEDVAEGYILACQAEPVSDRVEIEY"
     CDS             23998..24789
                     /gene="kdgR"
                     /locus_tag="c00006_00022"
                     /inference="ab initio prediction:Prodigal:2.6"
                     /inference="similar to AA sequence:UniProtKB:P37728"
                     /codon_start=1
                     /transl_table=11
                     /product="Pectin degradation repressor protein KdgR"
                     /translation="MRTTHKGDTPISVVDRVSTVLEAFNGSGPMTLAQVTARTSLPRS
                     SVHRLLEQLTAAGWLARSPEQTYELGVKAYELGQAALNQNRLLRGARPVMHAFAHRTG
                     YTVQLGVVDRGDCVYLAKVNGRLSGPTPTAVGQRVPAHLTALGKATLAHAEPGSTNAA
                     LHVADDGSLVRRTAMSITDPKLFADELAMIRDRGGAFDRGEAFAGIGCVGVSIGPPDH
                     IYGNLAALSICAPLGTLDHRKLLGPVRIAAREIWDRCVQADLAAN"
     CDS             24932..25729
                     /gene="bacC"
                     /locus_tag="c00006_00023"
                     /EC_number="1.1.1.385"
                     /inference="ab initio prediction:Prodigal:2.6"
                     /inference="similar to AA sequence:UniProtKB:Q8KWT4"
                     /codon_start=1
                     /transl_table=11
                     /product="Dihydroanticapsin 7-dehydrogenase"
                     /translation="MNRFSDRRVVVTGAASGIGRATALRLLAEGADVVAADISAEQLG
                     TLAATAAERGHGEQIATRVVDIADEESVRSGVAFATDHLGGLDVLVNAAGILRSAHTE
                     QLSLQDWEQVIRVNLTGTFLMIRESLPALIASGRGVVVNFSSTSASFAHPYMAAYAAS
                     KGGVQAMTHTIALEYAKHGLRAVSVAPGSISSGMTAAPGLPEDADPSLFMKMQPVVRV
                     EHSASDAVRIPGMASPDHVAGVVAMLASDDGAFISGTEVRVDGGSHM"
     CDS             complement(25882..27450)
                     /gene="ksdD"
                     /locus_tag="c00006_00024"
                     /EC_number="1.3.99.4"
                     /inference="ab initio prediction:Prodigal:2.6"
                     /inference="similar to AA sequence:UniProtKB:A0R4S9"
                     /codon_start=1
                     /transl_table=11
                     /product="3-oxosteroid 1-dehydrogenase"
                     /db_xref="COG:COG1053"
                     /translation="MTWDDSYDVVVVGSGGAALAGALAATHRGLTVCVVEKTDRFGGT
                     SAYSGGSVWLPGNHVLRRDGVDDSVEEGLTYFRATVGDRTDADVQQTFIETGPEVVEF
                     LENEAGIPLEHRPFPDYFAAPGRKDFGRSIFAKAITAEEVGARVDDVRPMVPTDQFGI
                     EMDRSVLDGGQAWIARMVLALDESGRADLRLNTAARSLVTDESGRVTGLVVSGPDGEQ
                     RLQARGGVLLAAGGFERNDDLRREYQHMPTGEWTSSHPATGSGDALTMLTGVGAKLDL
                     LDQSWWCPATLFPNGHAVFTLGLRAGIIVDDTAERFANEMLPYDQMGRAMRERMLAGT
                     GEHFWYIFDNRFGDDLPAICAPAPDRQAMTEAGLWFTADSLAGLAGLIGLDPQALGAT
                     VERFNGFAEQGADADFHRGEDPYGRFFLGAQSAAQCLAPLDGTRFHAVRLVLGDLGTK
                     GGAVINRDGAVVRADDGEPIPGLYAAGNSTASISGEVYPGPGTPLGSGMVMAYRAVAD
                     MAGRVVEAGAAATS"
     CDS             complement(27534..27944)
                     /locus_tag="c00006_00025"
                     /inference="ab initio prediction:Prodigal:2.6"
                     /codon_start=1
                     /transl_table=11
                     /product="hypothetical protein"
                     /translation="MTAGEVTFSLGAIRVGDLDRSLDFYTGGCGFVLEKRFTTPAFEA
                     AIVRAGVAGVELIVPHGESATERPDHGNMLQKFVLNTPDPAAVMRRACEFGGSEVSPA
                     TEYPAYGMTIGVLADPDGYLLELVGRTDDPADPR"
     CDS             complement(27941..28699)
                     /gene="phaB"
                     /locus_tag="c00006_00026"
                     /EC_number="1.1.1.36"
                     /inference="ab initio prediction:Prodigal:2.6"
                     /inference="similar to AA sequence:UniProtKB:P14697"
                     /codon_start=1
                     /transl_table=11
                     /product="Acetoacetyl-CoA reductase"
                     /translation="MFELTGRIAFVSGAGQSVGEGIAKVLARQGASVIVNDLHAERAE
                     KVAAGIVEEGNRAVAAPFDVTDFDATRDGIRAAEAELGGHVDILVNNAGVAEGRVIRP
                     FRELEPEDWRAPIDLNIFGALNCIKVVIDAMCDTGFGRVIQISSGSARTGQNINQTMY
                     ATGKSGIEGFIRHLAAETGRYGVTANIVALGHQKNLEEKMSPEMIEAILETIPIGRLG
                     DPIEVGAFCAYLASNEAAGMTGQTLDFNGGSQTR"
     CDS             28890..29702
                     /locus_tag="c00006_00027"
                     /EC_number="4.2.1.17"
                     /inference="ab initio prediction:Prodigal:2.6"
                     /inference="similar to AA sequence:UniProtKB:P64019"
                     /codon_start=1
                     /transl_table=11
                     /product="putative enoyl-CoA hydratase echA14"
                     /translation="MTTEGTPTPSAEAGGPAILTSFTDGVARLTLNNPRRKNAINLEM
                     AAAIEEFCDRVADDTSVGVVVVDAAGQYFCSGADTRDLASSSADPASPEAVARTSAVY
                     GAFVRVGSLPVPTISVVIGGAVGAGLNLAMATDIMVTTPDAVLDSGFLARSIHPGGGH
                     LSLLGRAVGWSTTIALAACGQSLTGEQAVARGLAYAAAPAEELPALVDGLTGPAARDP
                     ELTRRVMNSARLELGPPAVSWASALEIERGVQMWSMSRKGKQAWSSRGPERR"
     CDS             29699..30856
                     /locus_tag="c00006_00028"
                     /EC_number="1.3.99.-"
                     /inference="ab initio prediction:Prodigal:2.6"
                     /inference="similar to AA sequence:UniProtKB:P71858"
                     /codon_start=1
                     /transl_table=11
                     /product="Acyl-CoA dehydrogenase FadE29"
                     /translation="MTGTITETRAVTRDDLEALRADVRAFLRDEIDRGAFEPDVDSWM
                     TGFDPEFSRRLGERGWLGMTIPQAYGGRGRTATERFVITEELLAHGAPVAAHWIADRQ
                     MAPGILANGTEEQKQRYLPGIAAGTSFFAIGMSEPDAGSDLAAVRTRAVAGGDSWTIS
                     GTKVWTTGAHLAHAMVLLARTDGRPEDRHEGLSQLVIDLPHPDIEIRPLESIDGQAHF
                     NEVIFHDAVVDSSALLGERGKGWSQVMRELAFERSGPERYLSTMPLLRAWADELRTHG
                     ATEEQRVTLGTLTARAWALRSMSLQVADELSAGRRPDVLAAMVKDLGSTFEGDLVDAI
                     RSSSGVAARRSGGSRMERLLAQSVLHTPAFTLRGGTNEILRGIVARGLGIR"
     CDS             30853..31956
                     /locus_tag="c00006_00029"
                     /EC_number="1.3.99.-"
                     /inference="ab initio prediction:Prodigal:2.6"
                     /inference="similar to AA sequence:UniProtKB:I6Y3Q0"
                     /codon_start=1
                     /transl_table=11
                     /product="Acyl-CoA dehydrogenase FadE27"
                     /translation="MSEMSADLVSAVRSMIERIEIDTRTPAEHTDDALWEALRESGFT
                     SIDVPEAAGGHGGDTADATSVLTTIAESGALVPYAEHAMLAAWLAGSAGHELPDATAT
                     IAVADADLALDADGEQAYVTGVLRDVVHVSAASVVVALVPGDGDRPAQVATLPLDHPG
                     VSVSAGADLLGASIGDVTLDRVPAIGVAETPVDAERLRERGALVYAAALAAAARAVCD
                     RTLQYASERVQFGRPLTKFQAVQQRLATLAALATMMEVASSRAVAAGDGDPVLAEVST
                     AAAKVVTSLYGHAVAAAGHQIHGAIGFTSEHSLGRFTTALWTWRDRHGTEREWASGLA
                     GRILDDGLDPWDLITGTVDDATRLPASAEGQAQ"
     CDS             31953..33233
                     /gene="yfdE"
                     /locus_tag="c00006_00030"
                     /EC_number="2.8.3.19"
                     /inference="ab initio prediction:Prodigal:2.6"
                     /inference="similar to AA sequence:UniProtKB:P76518"
                     /codon_start=1
                     /transl_table=11
                     /product="Acetyl-CoA:oxalate CoA-transferase"
                     /db_xref="COG:COG1804"
                     /translation="MTTTLPVDDSASDGQRRVTPRAAWRAADAAEGKGVLTGVRVLDL
                     SRVLAGPYCAQSLADHGAEVIKVEAPAGDETRGWGPPFTDDGASSAYYQSLNHSKENI
                     CLDLRSEAGLEILADLVAGADVVIENFKAGTMARWGLDYETVLAERHPELVYCRITGF
                     GVDGPMGGLPGYDAVLQSFGGLMSINGYPDGNPLRVGVPIVDLVAANLAVSGILLALL
                     ERERSGRGQLVDVTLLDSVISILHPHAANWIADGRVPRRTGDFHPTVAPYQVFSARDG
                     DFFVSAANDRQFRSLVETLGMPELADDPRFAANRDRHAHRELLAELLGERIAEYDRAD
                     LAARLEAVGVPASSVNTVDEALTSPQVRHRGLFIESEDYRGVGVPISLSRSGHREPRP
                     AVAKGAHTREVLEAMGYEPARLDELRDAGVFGTG"
     CDS             33248..34234
                     /gene="nlhH_2"
                     /locus_tag="c00006_00031"
                     /EC_number="3.1.1.1"
                     /inference="ab initio prediction:Prodigal:2.6"
                     /inference="similar to AA sequence:UniProtKB:P9WK87"
                     /codon_start=1
                     /transl_table=11
                     /product="Carboxylesterase NlhH"
                     /db_xref="COG:COG0657"
                     /translation="MTQQDITTPDASRDGSAWDPDVEVMIDRMKSLDVKPSWQRGVEA
                     VRESLESIVRPPGPEMAKVVDAAADGPHGPIPVRIYRPVQAPATGAPALVWYHGGGMI
                     MGSLHSFDRLARDVAAATGAVIVNVDYRLAPEHRYPAGNDDAFAALEWTHRNADDLGV
                     DLHRIGVGGDSAGGGLAASTALRSRNTDGPAIAQQVMFYPGVARRADTPSMREFGDSV
                     FLTAEDIDWMKNMYLGDDPSRDDEYGTPAIAESLAGLPPAIIAIGANDPLRDSVEAYG
                     DRLRQSGVQVAQLRYPGVGHGFAMQTASVARARLAMAEVGALVAARFANPVG"
     CDS             complement(34350..35636)
                     /gene="thcD"
                     /locus_tag="c00006_00032"
                     /EC_number="1.18.1.-"
                     /inference="ab initio prediction:Prodigal:2.6"
                     /inference="similar to AA sequence:UniProtKB:P43494"
                     /codon_start=1
                     /transl_table=11
                     /product="Rhodocoxin reductase"
                     /translation="MAGECPGTSIPEAPASNGVGVVGASHAAVALADGLRSAGYTGAI
                     TLITHESHLPYQRPPLSKALLKGEATVDSLRLRDAKHYEDNGIELVLDTEVTAARRIG
                     DGYTLELSSDGRTSERTFDRLVLATGARARTLDLPGADHPDVVVLRDLDDAHGLLSRL
                     GAGPVAVIGGGFIGLEVAATARALGLDVTVIEAADRLLGRAVGPATAETLLAAHRAMG
                     TAVELGAVPEAVVGSDDRIVGVRLDDGRMIPATTVLVGVGANPRIELAEQLGLECDGG
                     VVVDDRCLASDGRTLAIGDCAVHVSSTGRRYRLESVDNATEQAVVAASVIAGTEAPRR
                     QPPWFWSDQGDQKLQIVGLVGGHTSVLVRQDPDRPRRKVALYFRDDELIAAECLNSPA
                     DFMVLRSALGRGLRPSPGELADTSVPLKKLLAPVRA"
     CDS             complement(35638..35958)
                     /gene="camB"
                     /locus_tag="c00006_00033"
                     /inference="ab initio prediction:Prodigal:2.6"
                     /inference="similar to AA sequence:UniProtKB:P00259"
                     /codon_start=1
                     /transl_table=11
                     /product="Putidaredoxin"
                     /translation="MPKVFYTQPDGVEKIIDGAVGDSVMATAVRNGVTGIVGQCGGSL
                     SCATCHVYLDPAEMGNFPEPVEDEEDMLECTASDREPNSRLSCQLILAEGVDVHVVIP
                     DEQV"
     CDS             complement(35967..37211)
                     /gene="mycG"
                     /locus_tag="c00006_00034"
                     /EC_number="1.14.-.-"
                     /inference="ab initio prediction:Prodigal:2.6"
                     /inference="similar to AA sequence:UniProtKB:Q59523"
                     /codon_start=1
                     /transl_table=11
                     /product="Mycinamicin IV hydroxylase/epoxidase"
                     /translation="MSTTEADPTTVSTEYPFEAVPPGEAAARFAAIAADRPMSKMTMP
                     FGGDVWVIHRNATAREMLGDPRFVREPFRTGERVVPYFVEFPDFLRSTLQFEDPPHHT
                     KLRKLLQRSISPKRVKAMRDSAVAYANELIDTMIADKGDEPINLVPEYAVALPIQMIS
                     NLLGVPSEDRDKFQKWSSATLSTSNMSEEEVMTNMTELFGYIFELIERRRQEPREDLI
                     SDLANARDKDDSLTDAEILPIAMLLVIAGFDNTANFICSGVLSLLRNPDQLEIFLQDP
                     DGVAPTAVEEVLRHGRFALGDTVAGGGGLVPFVATEDVELDGQVVAAGEAILVDPAAV
                     NHDGVAFEHGEVFDVRRENNPHLTLSYGLHHCLGAPLARMEMQVGLAELFKRLPGLKL
                     AGEAVVDTTNLTLPIVEVPVTW"
     CDS             complement(37260..38168)
                     /locus_tag="c00006_00035"
                     /EC_number="1.1.1.-"
                     /inference="ab initio prediction:Prodigal:2.6"
                     /inference="similar to AA sequence:UniProtKB:P96825"
                     /codon_start=1
                     /transl_table=11
                     /product="Putative short-chain type
                     dehydrogenase/reductase"
                     /db_xref="COG:COG1028"
                     /translation="MTTELDFTGRVVIVTGAGRGIGRAHALLLASRGASVVVGDLGAT
                     TDGSGVESGDPAADVVAEITSAGGRAVAVNADVTTDEGANALVDAAISEFGQLDAVIN
                     NAGIVRTAPFREVPDEEYQRHLDVHYLGPMRLLRAAWPHLVESPAPRVVNTISQAMLG
                     NPGMAHYGGSKGALFGLTRNLALEGLESGVKVNAIAPGAGTRMAEAAADTLSPEIMEY
                     MRTQLLPEHVAPVAAYLVHPSCETTGEVFNVAGGIVNRLALVNTVGIHDPALTVETVA
                     EKWDQIMAITGDAIPQVVAPAQMPVS"
     CDS             complement(38227..39174)
                     /locus_tag="c00006_00036"
                     /inference="ab initio prediction:Prodigal:2.6"
                     /codon_start=1
                     /transl_table=11
                     /product="hypothetical protein"
                     /translation="MSSPVDAVAAAVSAAGAPTFEARSISTGYSWPECPRWHDGVFWF
                     SDMYTGTLKTLDAEGNATVVVDANARAADTDVPIVLGGFGWLPDGRLIVNSMHEQKLL
                     VHGGGGPEDLSVYADLSEFAIKAVNDMVVDADGRAYITQLGFDLFQGETPITSPLIVV
                     EPDGTVTKPAGVPELMCGNGIAISADGSKLFVAEVMAQKITVMDRAADGTLSNARDFA
                     SCPFMPDGIGLDDEGGVWAALPGGGYVARFTEGGLTDAVPMPLEQGIASACLLGGPDR
                     NTLYMTVGFEVFDFEKSAREALGSIWTADVKHHGGTTLP"
     CDS             complement(39341..39856)
                     /locus_tag="c00006_00037"
                     /inference="ab initio prediction:Prodigal:2.6"
                     /codon_start=1
                     /transl_table=11
                     /product="hypothetical protein"
                     /translation="MTNTWTREELENAYQSWFTAINRAGSGEGSWKDFIDLFTDDVVY
                     VEQMAGELKGKDAVWAWAEPSLAQFPGDHTVAFPERWHVIDEVNGVIVTALEDVMKDP
                     GDGSRFAAPHITVLTYAGNGKFSREEDVYDVTSFLELIKSWGRRAMELGTLDETQRAW
                     FAQVYPETVPA"
     CDS             complement(40256..40393)
                     /locus_tag="c00006_00038"
                     /inference="ab initio prediction:Prodigal:2.6"
                     /codon_start=1
                     /transl_table=11
                     /product="hypothetical protein"
                     /translation="MTSIGSMTIVRSGSDVVTRKWKAASLPAVRRVMSSAEVSTPSSP
                     R"
ORIGIN      
        1 gtcacaccgc ggcgtcgacg tcggccccca ggtaggcggc ctcgattcgc gacgggtcgg
       61 cccgcagcgc ctcggcggag tcgtcgatga cgaccgagcc gtgcaccagc acgctcgccc
      121 ggtcggccac gccgagcgcg aggtggacgt gctgttccac cagcacgacg ctcatctcgg
      181 tctcacggct cagccgacgc agcaccgcga ggatctcgtc gacgatcacg ggggcgagcc
      241 ccatgctcag ctcgtcgatg aggaggacct tcgggcgctg gacgatcgcg cgcccgatcg
      301 cgagcatctg ctgctcgccg ccagagagcc ggcccgcgtc gacgtgcagg cgcttctcca
      361 gtgacgggaa gtactcgatc acctcgtcga ccgccgcggt tcgccgcgac cgctgccgga
      421 ccgccaggcg gaggttctgc acggtcggca actggcggaa cagcgcacgg tcgtcgggga
      481 ccagcaccat tcccgcggtg atggccgcgc gcgggttgcc gccgggaacg gccaccccgc
      541 cgacctcgac ctcgccggcg aaccggggca gcatgcccgc gagtgcgagc aggagcgtcg
      601 tcttgcccgc gccgttcggg ccgagcagac accggatctc gcccggttcg accgacaggt
      661 cgacgtcccg gacacacggg cgctgcttga cgtagccggt cgtcagcccg tcgaccttca
      721 gcacgctcac gacatgacct cctgtgctct cgcggtgtcg gcatcggatt cggctgcggc
      781 ctcgaccggc atgcccaggt acgcgcggat caccgcgtcg tcgttgcgga tctcgtccgg
      841 ggttccggtc gcgatgacct tgccgaggtc gaggaccacg acccggtcgc agatggtgag
      901 gaccagatcc atgtcgtggt cgaccatcag gatcgagatg cccgagtcgc gcgcctgccg
      961 caggcgttcg ccgagccact ggctctcgcc cgagtcgagg cccgccgcgg gctcgtcgag
     1021 gagcgcgatc gccggcgagg ccgccatcac gcgtgccacc gacacgagct gccgccggcc
     1081 ctgcgacagg gtcgcgacct cggcgtcggc catgtcgtcg agtcccacca tgtgcaggac
     1141 ctgttccacg cgacggctca ccggcacgtc agaccgcgac cggctggcgc cgacggtgac
     1201 gttctccgcc accgagagat cgtcgtagag ttcgacgtcc tggaagcttc gtcccaggcc
     1261 ggcccggctg cgcaggtggg gtccgagcgt gctgatcgcc ttgccctcca gggacaccgt
     1321 gcccgtcgac ggggcgaagc ccgtgatcgc gtcgatcacc gtggtcttcc cggcgccgtt
     1381 ggggccgatc aggccgacga tctcgccggg atacacctcg aaggtgacac catcggccgc
     1441 gacgacggcg ccgtaacgga cgcccacgtt ctcgacggcc agcacgggtg tgctgcggtc
     1501 cccggcagca accggggcga ccgcctgcgg ggtctcctcc gtcccggcgg ccgccgaacg
     1561 acgaccgaag ggcagtgcag gccaagggat gtggggcaac cggctcgcga tgccgtccgg
     1621 gttgaccatc accgagacga tcaacagcac cccgctgagc agcgtgtagt actcgccgat
     1681 gttcgcgaac cggtcgagga cgatgtagag caggccgccg ggtgccatga tgccggccag
     1741 gatgccgccg gtgatcgagg tgatgcccgc gatgtacatg atcgcgaaca ggctgatccc
     1801 gaggaagacg gtgaacgact cggccgtggc cagcgattgc tggtacccga ggagcgagcc
     1861 gcccagtccg gcgatgaagg caccgatggc gaacgcggcc agcttggtcc gcgagacgtc
     1921 gataccggtt gcggcggcgg agcgttcgtt ggcgcgcacg gcgagcatgt cggtgcccag
     1981 ggtgctccgg cgcagccagg cgacgccgag tccgaccacg acgagcacga tcaggctgag
     2041 gatgccgaag gcgatgcgcg gatagtcctc gcccgcgccg atgccgagtt cgatcccgaa
     2101 gatgcgcggg gagtcgatcg gggagccgga gaagccgccg ttgaaggacg ggttgcggaa
     2161 ccagaaggcc tcgcagaaga cggccagcgc cagggtcacg acggtgagcg gcagaccgcg
     2221 cacgcgcagc gccggcaggc ccacaacgat gcccagcacg gtggcgcaca ccgccgcgag
     2281 gatcggcgcg aacgggaacg gtatgccgag atgggtgttg agcgacgaca gcgagtaggc
     2341 gcccaccccg gcgagggtca gctgcgccag cgacacctgt cccgcatagc cggtgacgac
     2401 gacctgcgac agcgccacga cgccgaagat gatgctggtg atgaccgcgg cccggtagct
     2461 gccgctggtg gtcaggaggg cgatcaccgc gaccgccacc gacagcagta ccggcacggc
     2521 gatccgttcg gggcgtggcg cgcggccgag ggcctgtcgc gtcacggccc cgcggtcggg
     2581 cagcggtcgc cccttgagga cgaggaagcc gaggatcagg atcagcggaa cagcctcgga
     2641 gagaccggtc tgcggcagcc agtcgatggt gttctgcaga ttcgtggcct ccgattgcag
     2701 cgcgccgatg gcgatgcccg cgatcacggt cagccagatg gacgagaagt tgccgaccag
     2761 ggtggcggcg agcgccggga cgatgaacat ggtgtaggcc accgggttca gcgagaccat
     2821 cggcgagatc aggatgccgc ccaggccggc cagcaccgac gacagcgccc agttggcgag
     2881 cgcgatccgg tccggggaca ggccggtcag gtaggcgccc ttctcggact ccgcggcggc
     2941 ctcggtggcc acgccgaagc gggtgtggcg gaaggcgatc gtggtcacga ccgcgagtcc
     3001 gatgatgcag cccgccagcc acaggcggtc ggtgggcgcg acggtgtcgc cgatcgagat
     3061 cgacttcacc gggaagatgg gctccaccaa ggggatctgc gtgccgaccc gctgcgcgat
     3121 cagggcctgc agcacgatca tcaggccgat cgacgcgacc gccttcgcga ccaccgaggc
     3181 gttgcgcatc gggcggaaga tcagcacgta gcagagcatg ccgagcaccg ccgcgatcgc
     3241 gagcgcgatg cccatggccg ggaacacccc aagaggccca ccgaggtcga ccgtcttggg
     3301 gagtcccgga atcgggacca tcaactcccc cgtcctgagc aggacatagg tgtacgcggt
     3361 gtagagcgcg atggcgccgg tcgcgaagtt cacgacgccc gaactcttga acgtcatcac
     3421 gagcgcgagc ccgatcgccg cgtacaccgc cccgttgccg agtccgagta cgagatagga
     3481 gagatggtct gtcatgtcaa atcctctgtg ccgtcggctt tcttatgcgg acggcttctg
     3541 gccggcgagc ttcaggtcga ccgggacgcc gtcatcgttg agcgggccgt agagcatctg
     3601 cgacgagcac agcgacggca tctgcgggaa cgcggtgccg ttgcaggtga acgtgatccc
     3661 gccgccggcc ggcatctcga cgtccttgga cgtcttgagc gcctcggcga tcgaggccgc
     3721 gttgacctcg ccctggatgt tgtcggcagc gcggaccaga cccagcagga cctggtagcc
     3781 cgacgatccg gcgccggtca ccgacagctc gggagcgtat tcggtgatga cggtgcggta
     3841 gagaaccgaa tcaggctgat ccgacaggta atcggtcgcg gtgatgccga tgttgccctt
     3901 gatcgcgtcc atgccgacga ccttggtgac gttcgggtcc aggcaggtcg ggatgagcag
     3961 cttcttgacg tcgggagcct gggtctggac cgacttgagc acggaggcgc aggtcgccgc
     4021 gtcggcgatg acgctgatgc cgtccggctt cttcgacaga ccggcggtca ccatcgggct
     4081 cgggtccggc acgccgagcg ggatcggcgt gacctcgagc tcgacgccga gcgcctggaa
     4141 gatcggcgcg cccatctgcg tgacgatcga gcccatgccg ccgccgtcac tggcgaagat
     4201 ggtgaccttg ccgagtccgg cgtccttcgc cgcggtcgcg gtggtggtca gcgagcccgg
     4261 caggccggcc gagagagcgg ccaccgcagg attggtgagc tcggccgccg acaccgcgtt
     4321 cagggtgacg taggggatct tggccccggt gatcaccggt gcgacgacct cgcccatcga
     4381 ggtgccgggc gtgacgaccg ccgcgacctt cttctcgacg agttcgttcg cgcacttggt
     4441 cgccgaggtc ggctcctcct gctgcttgca caccactagc tcgaccggac ggccggccag
     4501 gccgccggcg ttctcgttca catacttcac cgcggcctca gcaccctcgc ggtactccgg
     4561 gatcgacacc gccgcaccgc cttcgggcga gaggaagccg atcttgacgg gttcgccctg
     4621 cgcagcgtcg ctgggcagag acgtcgtaga cgccgtcgac ccgctgctgt ccgaggaatc
     4681 gtcactgcca cacgcagtga ggcccagcgt gccgaacatg gccacggcgc tcaggccggc
     4741 aatggctcgt cgatgacgag tcagaccacc gagtttcatt tcaggtactc cttcacaaga
     4801 accgcgaggc caggtgcccg gacatccatc cgacgcatcg agccgcccgc gtgattcgca
     4861 tcaccctttg gtgcgagcag tgaattatga gcggacgccg agcggccttg gagacggcag
     4921 ttcccggtga ccgggacatc ggtgcgggga agccgggtcc ggtgtcccac gatccgcgag
     4981 tggaacccgc cggccgaccg gcggcggtcc atgccgtccc cctcacccag ccctcgagga
     5041 gatcccgatg agcgatgcca ccacgacccc ggccacccct accgccgcaa ccccacccgt
     5101 gaccgccgtt cccgatccgc tcgcgccggc acgcctcggt ccgatcgaga tgcggaaccg
     5161 catcatcaag tccgcgacgt tcgagggggc caccccgaac gccctcgtca gcgaccggct
     5221 cgtcgacttc cacgtcgcgg tcggccgcgg cggcgtcggc atgaccacgg tcgcctatct
     5281 ggccgtcgcc ccggagggcc gcacggagcg cgaccagatc tactggcgcc ctgaggctct
     5341 cgccggtctt cagcgtctga ccgacgccgt ccacgccacc ggcgccaagg tctcggcgca
     5401 gataggacac gcggggccgg tggccaactc gcgctcgacc gggctgccgt cgatcgcgcc
     5461 gtccacccgc cccaaccccc tcgcgatggg cctcgaccgg gccgccaccg acgacgacat
     5521 cgcccgggtg atcgcggcac acgccgacgc cgcgcggtat gcgatcgagg tcggcttcga
     5581 cgcggtggag atccacctgg gccacaacta cctggccagc tcgttcctca gtccgaacat
     5641 caaccggcgc aaggattcct ggggcggctc gctggccaac cgcgccgagt tcgcccgacg
     5701 ggtcgtcgcc gccgtcggcg aggccgtcga cggccgcatc gcggtgatcg cgaagatgaa
     5761 catggccgac ggcgtgcccg gcgggctctg gctcgacgag tccctgcagt tcgcgcagat
     5821 gctcgaggcc gacggacatc tcgatgcgct cgagctcacc ggcggatcgt cgttgctgaa
     5881 ccccatgtac ctgttccgcg gcgacgtccc ggtgcgcgcg atggccgaga cccagaccgg
     5941 catcgtcaag gtcggcatga agatgttcgg aaacctcgtg ttcaagcact acccctacga
     6001 gcggctctac ttccgcgatc acgcccggca gttccgcgac gccgtcgaca tgccgctgat
     6061 cctcctcggc ggcatcaccg accacgacgc gatgacgacc gccatgcgcg acggcttcga
     6121 gtacgtcgcg atggcacggg cgcttctccg cgagccggac ctgatcaacc gcatccggca
     6181 ggacctggag acgacctcgc tgtgcatcca ctgcaatctc tgcgcggcga gcatcttcac
     6241 cggcacccgc tgcccgctgg tggtcgagcc gccgaacgcc aagaccggga cacgctgatc
     6301 acgatttggt gatccggttc acatctcggc cggagtgtgg catattccta atcgaaatag
     6361 ccacgttcct aatcgaaata ggcacgtcag gccgttgcat gagaacagga gtcatcggca
     6421 tgtcgatcac ccaggagtac gcggacaccg gcacctccag caccccgagc gccatcctcg
     6481 accggttgac gctgatcctg gacgccttcg aggggcggga ccggctcagc ctctccgaga
     6541 tcgtcttgcg gaccgggctc ccgcgctcct cggcgcaccg catgctggag cggctcgtct
     6601 ccctgaggtg gctcagccgc gaggggcgca gctacagcct cggcatccgg ctggtcgagc
     6661 tcggctccct cgccgtccac caggaccgcg tccacgcggc ggcgagggac cacctgcatc
     6721 acctgtaccg gaccacgggc atggtggtgc acctcgccgt cctcgacggc gacgacgtgg
     6781 tgtacctgga gaagatcggc gggcgcctgt ccgccctcgt gccgacgcgg atcggaggac
     6841 ggcgggacgc ccggacctcg gcgctcggcc gcgcgctgct cgcctacaac ggcgtccgga
     6901 tccccggcca cgaatcgatc ctggagcgcg gggtcgcctt cgagcgcaac gagtccgtga
     6961 acggattcgg ttgtgtcgcc gcgccgatcg gcccggtggg cgagtcgacg accgcggtct
     7021 cggtgtgcgg cccgctgcgc gagatgcggt tcgactcgac gatgatcacc ccggtccgcc
     7081 tcaccgccgg cgcgatctgg cggagcatgt gcgacggcac ccgggtcacg cccaccctcc
     7141 agcgccgcaa cctgatgagg tcgctgccca ccgcgacacg cgtgctcgcc gaaggatgac
     7201 gacggcgggc cgagggtccg ccgaggtccc gtaccgacag gagtccgccc ggcacccggg
     7261 cggactcctg tccgttcgca cgattccggt cagccctgct cggagtcctc ggggaccgaa
     7321 cgccaggccc ccgggtcacg cggcacgggg aggccgagcg ggtcgcgctc ggctgactcc
     7381 gcgaatcgcg ctgcggccgc atcgatctcg tcaagcaatt cctcggccag cgtgatctcg
     7441 gcctcgtagt agcgcttcgc ccaccgcagg ctcatctgcg agaaggccca ccccggttcc
     7501 ccttcggagt gttcggcgtg ctgggcggcg cgttcggcgg catcccggag gttgtcgaca
     7561 tgcgcccgga cgatccgctt cagctcctcc ggatcgtgca gatgccccat gtacaggcgg
     7621 agcatcacac cgtgtttcag aacgggcatg tcgacctcgt cacgactcga ccacgaccgc
     7681 agcgcctcga cacctcgctc ggtgatcgcg tagacgcgac gcccccggac cccgccgtcg
     7741 gcaacctttc gcgaggtcac cagcgaatgt tcctcgagct tcttcagctc ggcgtagacc
     7801 tggctgaccg aggggctcca atagaagaac ccgatgctcc agtccgccca cttcttgagg
     7861 tcgttgccgg tgagttcctc accgaacgac agcatgccga gtaccgccca gctcgtggcc
     7921 ggcagattcg ggatcgattc ggcgctcacg cggcgagact atcaacgccc gcgggtcacc
     7981 gggggtggcg atctcccgac caccgggaat gtcggagacc gtttccgccg gtcgggcgat
     8041 agcgtcgtcg acatgaccga ccgaaccatc ttcgtcgtcg atcaggtcgt cctcaagccc
     8101 ggtgccgcac gtgaattcgt cgccgcatac ctgagcgaat acgcacctgc ggccacccgg
     8161 cgggggctca ccctcgatcg catactcgtg acgccacccg tctggctcga cgacgacacc
     8221 aacaccgtga ccgcgacctg gtcggtaccg ggcacccggg cctggtggca ggccgcggtc
     8281 gccgcccgcc acgacccggc gccgtcggag tggtgggcgc agatggcacc gatgatcgtc
     8341 gagcggacca ggacgatggc cgccgacgcc gccgacgtgg aagggctgtg cgatgtatga
     8401 ggtgaccagg ctgatcgacg tgtcaccgct cgacgagccg acactggacg tcgtcgccgc
     8461 gcgcatcgcc gccgcggccg acgccacggg cgcggagatc gccctggtgt cgcccacgct
     8521 tcccggcgtc cgcaacgggg gtcacctcgt ggcccacctg cagttcgact cggaggatcg
     8581 gtggatcgag tcgcgggccg tgttcgaccg cgcgacatcg caggagccgg tcgtccgggt
     8641 caactccgtc gagtaccacg gcagccccca ccggcccggt gccgtgggcc ggcgcgcgat
     8701 gggcaacccc ggcgcggtgt accgcaccct cctcctgcgc gtggacgatt cggccacgac
     8761 cgacgaggtg gaccggttcg agcgggccct gctgcggatg ccgcgatatg tcgacgcgat
     8821 ccaggcgtgg cgcctgagcc gggtggccgt cgccggcggg gattcgcagt ggacgcacgt
     8881 gtgggagcag gagtacgccg acgtcgacgg cctcctcggg ccgtacatga atcacccgat
     8941 ccactgggcg tcggtcgacc cgttcttcga tcccgagaac ccggtgtgcc tggtgaccga
     9001 ccgcgtgtgc cacagcttct gcaccaccga ccggcccctc atcgagccgg cctcccgccc
     9061 gacggagtcg gcccaggtat gaccccaccg acggggtcgg cccgggtatg accccaccga
     9121 cggggtcggc ccggggtgac cggtgggccg ggcgcggccc ggcccaccgg gggggcgtgt
     9181 cagcgctgca ggaacgcgag aaccaccgat tcccaggcct tctgctgctc gatcatcacc
     9241 cagtgcccgc agttggggaa gatgtggatc tccccggaga ccagcgtccg catcgggatg
     9301 atcgacatgt ccacgggact gacccggtcg tcgcgtcccc aggtgatgag tgtcgggacc
     9361 gtgagcttgc gcaggttcgc ccaccccggc gtgacgtccg ggttgcgcat cgccgcgctc
     9421 atccgctcga gcgccgccga gccgtacatg gcgcgcgaac tcgccagggt ctcgggatcg
     9481 gtggcctgtg tccaccgctc ctcgatcagc tcctcggtga tcagcgagcg gtcgtagacc
     9541 atcgagtgca gccacgcgac caaggactcc cgggtcgggt tctcgacgaa ctcggacagg
     9601 cgcacgatcc cctccgaggg cgccggaccg aacaggttgg tcccggcacc gcccaccgtg
     9661 acgagccggt cgacccgttc cggttgtgcg agggcgaaat cagtcgcgat gaatccgccc
     9721 atcgagttgc cgatgatccg gacccggtcg atgccgagac cgtccaggaa cgcccgcacg
     9781 gcggtctgcg ccgacatcat cgggtgagcg gccccgaagc cgtcgctcac accgaacccg
     9841 ggcagttcca ggacgagggt ccggaagtgt tccgccaggg cggggacgtt cccgcggaag
     9901 ttgcgccagc cggtgacccc cggcccggaa ccgtggagca gcagcagcgg ttctccctca
     9961 ccggcctcgc ggtagcggag aactccgttc tccgtgggca attcgaggag tggcgggatg
    10021 ttctgggtgt tcgtctcggt cgtcatccct cgagcgtgcc accgtcggcg tgcgacggct
    10081 cccggcgttc ccgttcaccg gacgcgcggg tccccgcggc cgccgaccgg cagtcagtgc
    10141 aggcgcggaa gctgttctcc ccgggggagt tccagcttgg tgacgacgag ctctccgtcg
    10201 cggaccgcat cgtcgatggt ggcgcgcaac tgcgcgcatc cgcccgagta cgagccgaag
    10261 ccctgctcgt cgcgggcggc ggcgatgaag gggcattcgc gggcgtcgaa ggtccattcg
    10321 atcgaggtgt gggcctcgct gaacttctcc acgcggaccc cgcggccgca tcccttgcag
    10381 gtgagcgacg tcatcgtcat cggcgcacct ccgcccgatc ggtggcgatc ctgccgtacc
    10441 cgccgcggaa gaacaggagc ggatcgcggt cgaaggcctc gaggtgccgg acccgcgcca
    10501 cgacgatcgt gtggtcgccc gcttcgtgct cgtcggcgag ctcggcctcg atccaggcga
    10561 ggccgccggc caggatgggc gcacccccgg gagagtggtc ccagctcagt ccgcggaact
    10621 tgtccgcccc cttggtcgcg agccggcgac acacgtcttc ctggtcctcg gcgaggacgt
    10681 tgatggagaa gcgggggatc tgccggacga gcggccagga cgtgctggcc ttccccacgc
    10741 agaaggcgac gagcggcggg tccagcgaca ccgaggtgaa cgagttggcg gcgaggccga
    10801 ccggtgcgcc ggtgtcggca tggatgcccg tcacggcgac gacgcccgtc gcgaaatgtc
    10861 cgagcacccg ccgcatgtgc tgtccgtcga tggcgtcggc cgccgtcacg ccgatctcct
    10921 ctccgtccgg tcgagcctgc ccgcggcgtc gagtgccgcg atgtagccgt agaccagccc
    10981 ctggccgatg gtcgccccgg cgccgggata ggtggacccg aacgcgttgg cggcggtgtt
    11041 gccgatcgcg tacagcccgt cgatggtgga cccgtcttcg cggaggaccc gcccgcgctc
    11101 gtcggcgttc aggccgccgc acgtcccgag gtcactgagg accatgcgaa ccgcgtagag
    11161 cgaatcaccc cgcagggcgc gaaggttggg attgggagcc acggtcgggt cgccgtagta
    11221 gcggtcgtag gcgctcgccc cgcggccgaa gtcgtggtcg atgcccagga ccgcaccggc
    11281 gttgaaggac tcgaacgtgg cggcgaaggc ctgctcgtcg acgcccatcc gacgcgcgag
    11341 ctcgcgcggg tcgctcgcct tgaccgcgat gccgttgtcg taccactcct gcggcagcgg
    11401 ctgccgcggg aacagggagc cggcgagcac atagctgttg cggtacttct ggtcgaagac
    11461 cagccacatg tcgccgacgg gatcgccgtt gcgctcgcgc tcgagaaccc gctggccgaa
    11521 gctcatgtag tccatcgcct cgttgacgaa ccggcggccg gacgagtcga cgatgaacga
    11581 ccccggcagc gaccggtcgg cgaggagcac cgccggggcg ccccctggca ccgcggccac
    11641 cgcggggaac caccaggcct ggtccatgga ggagaccccg gcacccacct cctggccgat
    11701 ccggatggca tcgccggtgt tcgccgcgca gcccaggctc gcgtcgtcga gcagggactc
    11761 ggactggaac ttccggcgca tcgccatgtc gtggtcgaag ccgccggccg cgagcaccac
    11821 gccccgtcgc gcgttgaccc gggtcgacac cccgtcacgc tccacgaccg cgcccgtcac
    11881 ccgaccgccg tcggtgacga ggccgacgag cggcgcgctc gtccacaccg ggatgccggc
    11941 gcggagcacg cctgcgaaca acccggcggc cagcgcctgc ccgccggcgg cgtactcgcg
    12001 cttgacggcc atcccgccga gaccgatccc cagggccttc atcacccgcc atccggactt
    12061 gcggggagcc cgtgtcagca ggttgagcca cttgtagtcc gcgccggtga tgggcaccgg
    12121 caacggcgcc tccatcagtc cgggacgcag gcgggcacgt tcggcaccga gctgcgcgac
    12181 gtcgaacggg acgcactcgc aggtccggcc catcgccgaa ccgcccggct tctccgggtg
    12241 gtaatcggag tagccgcgcg cccacatgaa cttcatcggc gtcgtccggg acagcatcgc
    12301 gatggccgcc ggaccgtgct cgaggaacga tgtcccccgc tcctgcggcg cgctgccgtc
    12361 gacgaccgaa cggatgtacg tcgcggcgtc ggccacggtg tcccccggct gcaaccgggc
    12421 gagcaccggg ttgcccggca cccagaaggc gccgccggac cgtgccaggg agcctccgac
    12481 gtactccgac ttctccacga caagggtcga cagccccgcc tcgtgcgcgg ccagcgccgc
    12541 cgccagcccg gttcccgacc cgacgacgag caggtcgacg tcgacgtcgg cgctcgtcgc
    12601 tgcgccggtg aggtcgtcgt tgccggatgc cgtcacgcct tctcccctga cttgttcgcc
    12661 ggcacgaaga ccatgtcggc ggggtccggc tcgcgcatca tggtccagta gtcgaccagc
    12721 cgccacgggc acggcacgat gggccggccc tggctgttgc ggtagtagct gttcacctgg
    12781 ccgcccgggt gtgcccagac cgtctcgtcc agcgcctcgt cgaccttcgc gttgtactcg
    12841 tcgagcgcgt cctggcgcac atccatggag gcgtggtcgt tctccagcag gtactgcagg
    12901 cactcgacga tgtagtggac ctgctcctcg ctggtgatgt tgtgtccggc accgtgattc
    12961 ggcgccgagt tcgggccgga ggtcacgaag aggttcggga acccggacac ctggacgccc
    13021 ttgtacgcac gcgggtcctc gccaccggac cacacgtcgg cgagcttgcg gccgtcgcgt
    13081 ccgacgatgt cgatgcgggt ggtgaactcg agcttgaacc cggtcgcgag gatgatgacg
    13141 tccgcgggga cgaactcacc cgtggtcagg tacacgccct ccggcgtgac ccgctcgaag
    13201 gacgcgcggt gcagggccac gtgttcgcgc ttgagcgccg cgtagaagcc cgggtccttg
    13261 acgatccgct tggcgtaggg gcggaagtcc ggggtcagct tctcgatgag atcggggcgg
    13321 tcgccgaagc tgtcgtgcag gtacttctgc gcgttcttca ggaccatgtc gttctcgcgc
    13381 gacgcggaga agtgctccgc ggcccactcc gggtcgaccc tggggagccg gtagaggttg
    13441 tccgaggcga accagtacga acgcagccgg aaccactcgt tgtagaacgg gaggtgctcg
    13501 agcgcccagc gctgcccctc ggggacgtcg tggaccacgg tccgctccgg cacgatccag
    13561 tgcggggtcc gcacgaccac gtcgagggcc ttcaccttgt cgacgatgct ggcgaccacc
    13621 tgcaccgagg tgcacccggt gcccagcacg atgacccgct tgccggtgag gtccaggtcg
    13681 gtgtcccact cggcggtgtg gatcacccgt cccgcgaatt cgtcgaggcc ggggacgtcg
    13741 gggatgttgg cggagttcag catccccagc gccgagacga ccgccttggc acggtggtgc
    13801 tcgaccacgc cggcggcgtc gcgggtgacc acgttccaga cctggtcctc ctcggaccag
    13861 gacatctcca gcaccgaggt ctgcagccgg atgtgctcac gcagcccgta cttctccacg
    13921 acgtcgagga ggtactgctg gtactcctcg cccgtcgggt agtaccgcga ccagtgcggg
    13981 ttcagctcga acgagtagga gtaatagtgg ctcggggtgt cgaccgcagc gcccgggtag
    14041 gtgttgcggg tccaggtccc gccgatctcg tcgcgggcct cgaagacggt gtagttgaag
    14101 cccgcctcgc cgagcttgat ggctgcgttg atgccggtca tgccggcgcc gatgacgatg
    14161 acctcgaagt ccgtgggcgg cgtgacggtg accgggacgt gccgctcgtc ggtgacgaac
    14221 ccggcctgct cgagcagcag cgggatgaac tcctcgtcca cctcctggga ggtggcgacc
    14281 cgcgccatcc gcgcgaacag ctcgggtgcg ggcacaccga gccccggctg cgcgtcgggg
    14341 tccgcgtcgg cgagcagttc ggccgcgcgg gcgcggatgt cggcgatcac gtcctccggg
    14401 tactgcccgg gcggcagcgc gcccggcacc ggggccgcgt aatgcgttcc gggacgggag
    14461 tattcgagac ggtccgcgaa ctcgtcgagc aatgtggtgt cgccggtcag gtggaccagc
    14521 gacatcagca gcggcgccgg gtcgcactcg gcgaggatct gtcgcaggcc ttctgcggtg
    14581 aggacgtcgc cggcaccggc gctcacgccc ggtccaccgg tcatcgtgtc ggtcatcgtc
    14641 tgccttccgg aagtggcaca cccatccggg tgagcatctc tcgtgggtct gaggggggac
    14701 gcaactcggt caactgcgct ccgcggcgtc gcgccgcggc cgagcagatc tcgtcgtcgg
    14761 agtgaatcca gaagtgtccc tgggcgatct gttcgatcat gtgctctgcg gcgacgagcg
    14821 ggtccatccc cttggtgacg ttgtcccgct gcatcgcgtc gaagaccgcg ttcgcggtgg
    14881 ggttggtcga gggggcctcg cgctgcgccg cgaggaagat ctcgctgcgc accgagtgcg
    14941 ggatcaccgc gctcacctgg atcggggcgt ctgtcagcga gaggtcctgg tacaggcatt
    15001 cggtcatggc gagcaccgcg tgcttgctga cgatgtacgg gctctgcacg gcgacgcagt
    15061 tgaggccgcc caccgaggag aggtttgcga tgcacgccgg ggtgccggcg tcgatcatcc
    15121 gcggcacgaa ggccttgagg cagtagaaca ccccgtcgac gttcacctgc atcacgcggt
    15181 gccagcgcgc ctcgtcgatc tcccacagca acccggcgga ctcgatgccg gcgttgttga
    15241 cgagcagctc gacgctgccg tgccggtcga acacggccgc ggccagtgcc tcgacgtcct
    15301 ccgaccgact cacgtccagg ccgaacgcct cggcgcggcc gccggccgcc tcgatgtcgc
    15361 cggctaccga ctcggcccgc ccggcgtcga tgtcggccac cacgaccgtc atcccgagtg
    15421 accccagatg acggaccagg ccctcgccga tccccgcggc cgccccggtg acgaccgcgg
    15481 tgccctccga aaagcgctct tgcgcagcac tacccatgag atccgacctc gccttcgtct
    15541 agagcccggt gggccggatg ttcggattgg cccacgccgg cggctcgagc ggcggcaact
    15601 cgtcccggcc gtcgagcgtg cgcacggccg tcttcgtcgc ccacgggtag tggaggctga
    15661 acgccaccaa ccccgtgcgc tcggcggcgg gctcggtgca catctccagg acggtctgcg
    15721 cgaggtactc gaccggctcg gtctcgtagc cctccggcaa cagggacgcc gcccccgggg
    15781 tcatgatcgc cgtcgacggg ccgaccgcgt tcaccgcgat gttgtcgtcg agcacctcgg
    15841 cggcgagccc ctgcgtgaac cggtgctggg ccgccttcgc ggacgcgtag atcacgtcgc
    15901 cggaggtctt gttgtactcg cggaacggcc ggatgggact cagcccggtg gacgacccga
    15961 tgttgacgat ccagcccgcg ccattgcggc gcatgtgcgg tatggccttc tgcgacagaa
    16021 agaccggaac cttcaggtag tgctccaacg tccggtcgaa ggtctcctcg ctcatcttct
    16081 cgatgctgct gtagtcggcg aaccctgcgt tgttcacgag gatgtcgatg gtgcccgcgg
    16141 cctccacgac ggcgtcgacg agcccgtccc gttccgccgg gttctcgagg tccgcgggga
    16201 tggcgatggc gcggcccccg gcctcctcga tgagtgcgac ggtctcggcg agcgttccgg
    16261 acagctggtg tgtctcaccg tcgcggacgg agaccgccgg cgcgctcgcc gaccgcgcgc
    16321 tgaccgcgac cgtcgcgccc tctgcggcca gcctgcgggc gatcgcccgg ccgatgcccc
    16381 ggctgctgcc ggtgaccagg gcgaccttgc cctcgagtcg ttgtgtcatg accacctcgg
    16441 tgtcgtcgtt cgggttgtcg tcgcttcgga tgtcgctctc acgcgaggat ctcggaggcc
    16501 atctgccaga ccttctgccg ggcaggaggc gtcagcgaca actggggaaa ggtcaagaag
    16561 ccgtggaaca gaccgtcgaa ccggtgcgcg atgacccgca cgccggcgtc ggacagtgcg
    16621 cgcgcgtagt cctcgccgga cgaacacggc ggatcgagct cggcggtggc caccacggcc
    16681 gggggaaggc cggccagcga gtccgcgcgc gtcgggacga cgagcggatc gtcccggccg
    16741 ctcggcgcgt actgatccca gtaccacctc atcgccttgg ccgagttgta gtagccgacg
    16801 ccgtagcggc gatacgactc ggtgtcgaaa tcgtcgtcga tcaccgggta gagcaggatc
    16861 tgggcgcaga gcgcgggccc tccgcggtcc cgcgcggcga tgctgaccgt cgcggcgagg
    16921 ttgcccccgg cgctgtcgcc ggcgaccgcg atccgcgccg ggtccccgcc gaggtcggcg
    16981 atgttgtccg ccgcccagca gaccgcccgg tacacgtcct ccatcgccgc cggcgcgggg
    17041 tgctccggcg ccagccgata gtcgaccgcg accacgatcg cgtcgacggc gtcggccatg
    17101 ctgcgacaga actcgtcgtg actgtcgaga tcgcagaaga cgaatccgcc gccgtgggcg
    17161 aacacgatca ccggccgggg tccggcgtcg cccgtgccgt gcggcacgta gacccgcagg
    17221 cccaggtccc cgcccggacc gtcgatggtc aggtcacgag cggtcttcat gtccggcagg
    17281 cgtgtcaggg gcgcccgccg ggacacgatg atctcgcgca gttcggcggg gtcgtgcgcg
    17341 gtcacatccg ggaatccgga ttcgaggacc gacagcatcg cctcgacatc ggggtgcaga
    17401 tccgtccgcc ggacgccctg cccggttgca ttctgctcgg ctgtattctg cccggctgca
    17461 ttctcttggg acaaaacaga atccggttca ctcatcgcac cagtcacccc tcacgagacc
    17521 gtgaagccct tgtagccgga gtcggcgacc tcgtcgatga tcctgccgta gttggcgaaa
    17581 ccgccgatgt agggcatgaa cacgcgcggc ttgccctcga tgttggcgcc catgtaccac
    17641 gagttggcct gcgggaagag cgtcgcagag gccttcgcgt tgcactcggc gacccactcg
    17701 tcgaccgcct cggcgtcggc ctcgatcgac ttcgcgtcgt gctcaccgag ataggagatg
    17761 cagtcggaga tccagtcgac atgctgctcg gcgccgagga ccatgttggc gagcacgctc
    17821 ggactgcccg ccccggtcac gatgaacatg ttggggaagc cgtgcaccgc gaggccgatg
    17881 taggtccggg gacccgccga ccactcgtcg acgagcttgc ggccgccgcg gccgcggatg
    17941 tcgatacgcg acagcgaacc ggtcatcgca tcgaaacccg ttgcgtagac gatcatgtcg
    18001 agctcgtaca ggtgatcgct ggtgcgcacg ccggtgtcgg tgatctcctc gatcggcgtc
    18061 ttgcgcaggt tgacgagctt cacgttgtcg cggttgaacg tctcgaagta gccgctgtcg
    18121 gtgacgatcc gcttggtccc gatcgggtgg tcggtcggga tcaggtcgtc ggcgaccgcc
    18181 gggtccttga cgatctcgcg gatcttggcc tcgacgtact cgcgtgcggt gtcgttcgcc
    18241 tcgaggctgg tggtctggtc ggggaacgcc ttggcgaaga ggtagccgcc gcgctgccac
    18301 cactcgtcgt agatgcgctt gcgctcggcc tcgtcgacct ccagagcgcc cttcgggtac
    18361 gggaagttcg gggtgccgcc gccgctctcg cgcgagaggc gccggcgttc ggcgtaattg
    18421 gccttgacct cggcgatgta ttcctcggtc agcggccggt tcccggcggg gatggagtag
    18481 ttcggggagc gctggaacac cacgagttgc tccgcggtct cggcgatcac cgggatcgac
    18541 tggatgcccg acgatccggt gccgatcacg ccgacccgct tgccggcgaa gctcacctcg
    18601 tggtgcggcc actcgccggt gtggtagctc tccccctcga accggtcgcg gccggggatg
    18661 tcgggccggt tggtcgccga caggacgccg gtcgccatga tgaggaagcg ggccgtggtg
    18721 gtcacccccg tgtcggtggt gatcgtccac gccgccgcgt cctcgtcgta gaccgtcgag
    18781 gtgacccggg tcaggaagtc gaagtgcttg cgcaggtcga agcggtcggc gacgtgttcg
    18841 agataggcca ggatctcgct ctgggtggcg aagcgctccg accaggtcca ctcctgctgc
    18901 aggtcgtcgt cgaacgagta cgagtagtcg atgctctcca cgtcgcaccg cgcccccggg
    18961 taccggttgt ggtaccaggt gccgcccacg ccctccgcgg actcgaagcc tcggacgtcg
    19021 aggccgtcgg cgcgcagccg gtacaccgcg tagagcccgg acaggccggc gcctatgacg
    19081 acggcgtcgt gatcgatatc cctggtcgtc acaatgtcac ttcctcgttg tctgctgccg
    19141 ccgaggcggc ctcgttcgtc tgggccgcct cggcggcctc cttggcctgg cgcgcccaca
    19201 tccactcgtg tccccagtag ctgtcggcgc tgatctcctc ggcggtgtag taggtctcgt
    19261 cgacgggttg accgccggtg ccgtactcga tgtcccagcc gccgggcacc cggacgtaga
    19321 aggagatcat cttgtcgttg gtgtggcggc ccagcgtcga cgacaccggg aagtcacgcg
    19381 ccatcacctg gtcgtatgcc cggccgaccg cgtcgagctc gtcgacctcc accatcacgt
    19441 ggatcaggcc gggatcgcga ccttcgaggc tcggcatgat cgccaggctg tgatggcgcc
    19501 ggttcacccc gaggaagcgg atccgcaccg gcggcgaccc cggaggggag ggcatccgga
    19561 acgcgccgcg cggaaggaat cccagtgtct cggtgtagaa ccggtaggac tcgtcgaagt
    19621 tggtggtcgg catcacgacg tgtccgagcc cctgctgccc ggtgacgaac cgctgtccgt
    19681 acttggtcag gaccggactg tggtcgagca cgggcccgaa gaagatctcc agcggcgtgc
    19741 cgcccgggtc cttcagcgtg atgcctccct cgacgcggcg tgcctcgcac agctcgagcg
    19801 gcatcggggc gtactcgacg ccggcggagt cgagtaccgc cgtcagccga cggagggcga
    19861 ggtggtcgcg gacctcccac ccgactgcgc tcacccggtt gcggtcggcg tgctcgacgg
    19921 tgatccgcga cggccgctcg tccatgcgga agtgcagcgc gtcgggctcg ggtccggtcc
    19981 ccggggcgaa gccgagcacc tcgtatccga gctcgcgcca gcgatccatg tcggtggcca
    20041 ggacgcgtac gtagccaagg cctttgatct cggtcatgtg gttggtgatc ctctgttggt
    20101 ctcggggcct cgtggtcgat cgggctcaga tcatcacgcg cagcgggccg gccgggacct
    20161 cgacgcccag cgacgcgagt gctgccgcgt ggtaggtggt gctggtgacg tggatggcgt
    20221 ggtggatgcc ggcatgggcg tcacgccaga agcgctgcag cgggttgtcc atccgcaggg
    20281 cgttgccgcc cgaatggtcg aagatctcgt cggcggcgcg cacggcccgc cacgccgagc
    20341 ggatctggtt gcgtcgtgcc gtggcccgcg tctcgaagtc gatctccttg ccggcgtcga
    20401 cgaggtcgaa gatgcgatcg acgttgctca gcagctgttg gcgggccgcg tcgatctccg
    20461 cggcagcctc acccagggag tggaggacat aggggtcgtc cttgatcttg gtcccggcgg
    20521 cccccacccg ctcccgctgg tagtcgacgc cggcggccag gacgccttcg cagatgccga
    20581 tcgtcgccgc ggtgatgccg agcgggaaca tcgtcgacca gggcatcttg tacaaggtct
    20641 cggtgacgcc gtattccttg gcggcggtgc cgtcgatgac ctccgccgac cgcatcacgc
    20701 ggtactccgg gatgaacgag tcggtgacca cgatgtcctt gctaccggtg ccccggaggc
    20761 cgaccacgtc ccaggagtcc tcgacgatct cgtaatccgc ccgcggcagg atcacgtgga
    20821 ggccggtcgg cggcatgagc ggcttgccct cgctgtcacc gaccatcgcg ccgaggaaga
    20881 tccagtcgca gtggtcggtg cccgaggaga actgccaccg accggtcagg cggaagccgc
    20941 cctcgaccgg gatcgccacg ccgcccggca tgtacggcga ggcctgccag gtgtcggtgt
    21001 cgccgccgag cacctcgtcc tggaccttgg ggtcggcgaa ggccagctgc cagggatgca
    21061 cgccgacgat gccgccgatc cagcccgccg agccgtagat gctcgcggcc ttcatcaccg
    21121 tctcggcgaa ctcgcgcgga tgcgcttcgt aaccgtcgta cttcttgcgc tgcagcagcc
    21181 ggatgatccc ggaccgccgg agctgtttcg ccacaccgtc actcaggcgc ccgagccgct
    21241 cggattcgtc ggcgccggca cgcaattcgt ccgcactgtc gatgatgcgg tcgaggactt
    21301 cgtaggccat tggtcttctc ctggggatag gtcgtgttcg atgccgacgc gtgcgtcgtc
    21361 gggccggggc cgaggtgtca ggaagcgggc tggtgggtgt cgaaggcggt gcggccggcg
    21421 gcgaggttcg catcgacctc ggcctgccac gacttgagcg cgcgttcggt gtcgatctcg
    21481 tactcgaagc ggttcaccat gtccggggtc acgtcctcga cgtcgacgta gaactgctcg
    21541 taccagcgac ggagctggta gaccggcccg tcctcttcgc acagcagcgg attgtcgatg
    21601 cgggtcttgt tcttccagat cgccacatcc tgctcgaatc cgatcgcgac gcccttggcc
    21661 accgcctgcg cgatctgctc ggcctgttcg tccggcaccc cggagggctt ctccaccatg
    21721 acgccgtact gcaggcggaa cgaggtggcc gtgatcgggt agtgacagtt gatgaggtag
    21781 atgttcgggt cggcgctgtg gtcgcgaccg ccgctccaca gcttgtcgat catgtaggac
    21841 ggcccgtaat aggtggcgtc cgactgactt tcgtagctgt agttggtgct ctggctcacg
    21901 ccgacggcgt cggcgcgggg gcgggtccgc atcgcctgcg aggcggtgtg cccttcgaag
    21961 acgttccgga agtaggtggg catcccgtag tgcacgtaga agaagtgcgc catgtcgacg
    22021 acgttgtcca cgagctcgcg acagtgcgcg ccgttgacct cgatggagtt ccacacccag
    22081 tccgtccatc ccgggtcccc gtagacgggg atctcgggga tggccagctc ggccgggggc
    22141 ttgcggttct gcggatcgtg ccagacgaag agctggccgc tgacgacggc ggtgtgccat
    22201 gcccgcgtgc gagcgatcgg cgggacgcgc ttggcgtacg ggatgccggt gcacttgccg
    22261 tcgccgcgcc accgccagtc gtggaagggg cacgcgatcg agtcgccctt gatcgtcccc
    22321 tgcgcgaggt tgccgcccat gtggcggcaa tacgcgtcga ggacgttcgg cttgccgtcc
    22381 tcgcctgcga agacgacgag atcggtaccg aaggcggaca cctgatgcgg ccggccgtcg
    22441 gcaaggtctc ggaccagccc gaggcagtgc cagccgcggg cgaaacgctc cggcggcgtc
    22501 cccgcgtcga tgacccggac ctcggcgttg ctgtcggttg tggaactcac tgggcctcct
    22561 gatcggacat cggcgaccca ggaggggccg caccatcgca tgtgatcagc ttgacaacca
    22621 tccggcccgg tgtgacgtgc gtctcccacc gaatgggagg gtcagtactc gatctccacc
    22681 cgatcgctga ccggctcggc ctgacaggcc aggatgtagc cctccgcgac gtcctcgtcg
    22741 gcaaggatct cgttgtgcgc catggtgatc tcgcccgatc tcaggacgca gacgcatgcg
    22801 ctgcaggccc cctcgcggca tgaatacggc gcgtcgaggc cggcgccgag gagggcatcg
    22861 agcagcttct gccccgacct ccacccgacg gtgtgctgct cgccgtcgag ttcgacggtg
    22921 agctcgcacg ccgcggtcgc ggccgccgag tccggctccg gctgcgacgc caccggctcg
    22981 aacgggttgc cgtgcaacga caggaacctc tccgtgtgca cgcgctccgg gccgaacccc
    23041 agttctgcgc acaccccgac gaccaggtcc atcaggggcg tcggtccgca gacgtagacc
    23101 tcccggtcgg ccatcgggcg gagaatcgcc gccaaccccg accccgtcgg caacccctgg
    23161 accgcttcca aaatgtggac gaccaccaga cgctccgcga atcgttctgt gagagcgcga
    23221 agttcggagg cgaagatgac cgattccggg tcccggttcg cgtagacgag gaacaccgtc
    23281 ccggttcccc cgaacagaat cgacttcgcg atcgacatca ccggggtgat gccgctcccg
    23341 ccggcgacca ggaccacgtc cccgtccagc gatcgaggcc cgaaggttcc acccggcggc
    23401 aacacctcga tcaggtcccc ggctgcgacg ttgtcacaga tccagttcga gccgtgaccg
    23461 ccggacaccc gcttcacggt gaacttcagg tcgtcgtcca cgtgcggcga gctcgccagc
    23521 gaatagcacc gggcacaacc ggttccgacg tccgggacgc gcacggtgag gaactgcccg
    23581 ggaaggtagg cgaactcggc cacgtcctgc ggatcgggcc gcacgacgat cgatcgggca
    23641 tcggcggtct cgtcgatgac ctcgaccacc cggacctgcc gtgcccgggt tcgctccctc
    23701 gccgcggccg gcgtcgtgac gacgtcgtcc ccgatgatcg tctcgctggt catgcacgct
    23761 cctcgtcgcc tcgtcggatg ccggcggcca tccccccgca cacgcgcggg cccggccgac
    23821 atgtgcgcga aggttagggc agtgaggcgc ccgccgaacg acgtcgttcc gttggccggg
    23881 acgaacaccg ggaccccgga tacgtggatg ccatcattcg ggacgagtcg cgtcggcggc
    23941 tttggacgtg acccccggtc acgggtacgg tgacccctgt cacatcgagg aggacaggtg
    24001 cggacaactc acaagggcga cacccccatt tccgtggtgg atcgggtgtc cacggtgctg
    24061 gaggcattca acggctcggg gccgatgacg ctggcccagg tgaccgcgcg gaccagtctg
    24121 cctcgatcat cggttcaccg gctgctggag cagctcaccg cggcggggtg gctcgcgcgc
    24181 tcacccgaac agacctatga gctcggggtc aaggcctacg aactcggcca ggccgcgctc
    24241 aaccagaatc gcctgctgcg cggcgcccgg cccgtgatgc acgcgttcgc ccaccggacc
    24301 gggtacacgg tgcagctcgg cgtcgtcgat cggggtgact gcgtctacct cgccaaggtg
    24361 aacggtcgcc tgtcgggccc caccccgacc gccgtgggac agcgcgtgcc cgcccacctc
    24421 accgccctgg gcaaggcgac gctcgcccac gccgaaccgg gctccacgaa cgccgcgctg
    24481 cacgtggccg acgacggctc gctggtgcgc cggaccgcca tgagcatcac cgacccgaag
    24541 ctgttcgccg acgagctcgc gatgatccgc gatcgcggcg gcgcgttcga ccgcggggag
    24601 gcgttcgccg ggatcggatg cgtcggggtg tcgatcggcc cgccggatca catctacggc
    24661 aacctggcgg cgctgtccat ctgcgcaccg ctgggcaccc tcgaccatcg caagctcctc
    24721 ggcccggtcc ggatcgccgc gcgcgagatc tgggaccggt gtgtccaggc ggatctcgcg
    24781 gcgaactgat cacccgcacc ttttcacggc cggcgaccca ccgagtggga caaaccgatg
    24841 cgcacgctgc tctccgcgga gaaacatcac ctctgatccg acctgtgcgt acgcggtcgg
    24901 tgaacgacat cggccaatgg aggagagacg gatgaatcga ttcagcgacc ggcgggtcgt
    24961 ggtcaccggt gcggcctcgg ggatcggccg ggcgaccgcg ctccgactgc tcgcggaggg
    25021 cgccgacgtg gtcgcggccg atatctcggc ggagcagctg ggcaccctgg cggcgacggc
    25081 ggccgagaga ggccacggcg agcagatcgc cacccgcgtc gtcgacatcg ccgacgagga
    25141 gtcggtgagg tcgggcgtgg ccttcgcgac cgatcacctc ggcgggctcg acgtcctggt
    25201 gaacgcggcg ggcatcctcc gcagcgcgca taccgagcag ctcagcctgc aggactggga
    25261 gcaggtcatc cgcgtcaacc tgaccggcac gttcctgatg atccgcgaga gcctgccggc
    25321 gctcatcgcg tcgggtcgcg gcgtggtggt gaacttcagt tctacctcgg cgagcttcgc
    25381 ccacccgtac atggccgcct acgcggccag caagggaggc gtgcaggcga tgacccacac
    25441 catcgccctg gagtacgcca agcacggcct gcgcgcggtg tcggtcgcgc cgggcagcat
    25501 ctcctcggga atgacggctg cgcccggact ccccgaggac gccgacccgt ccctgttcat
    25561 gaagatgcag ccggtcgtgc gcgtcgagca ctccgcgtcc gacgccgtgc gcatcccggg
    25621 catggcgagt cccgatcacg tcgcaggcgt ggtcgcgatg ctggcctcgg acgacggggc
    25681 gttcatcagc ggcaccgagg tgcgcgtcga tggcggcagc cacatgtgaa tgccgatggc
    25741 ggcagccaca tgtgaacacc gacggcggca gccacaggtg aacaccgacg gcggcagcca
    25801 catgtgaatg ccgttggcac agaacaaaag gcggccggtg gtgggacgcc cacaccaccg
    25861 gccgcctcgt cggttcacct gtcaggacgt ggccgcggcc ccggcctcga caacccggcc
    25921 ggccatgtcc gcgacggcgc ggtacgccat gaccatcccc gatccgagcg gcgtgcccgg
    25981 acccgggtag acctcgccgg agatggacgc cgtcgagttc ccggcggcgt acaggccggg
    26041 aatgggctcg ccgtcgtcgg cgcgcacgac cgccccgtcg cggttgatga cggcgccacc
    26101 cttggtcccg aggtcgccga gcacgaggcg cacggcgtgg aagcgggttc cgtcgagcgg
    26161 cgccaggcac tgcgcggcgg actgtgcgcc gaggaagaac cggccgtacg ggtcctcgcc
    26221 gcggtggaag tccgcgtcgg cgccctgttc ggcgaacccg ttgaagcgct cgaccgtggc
    26281 gcccagcgcc tgcgggtcca gcccgatgag cccggccagt ccggccaggg agtctgcggt
    26341 gaaccacagc ccggcctcgg tcatcgcctg acggtcgggg gcgggggcgc agatcgccgg
    26401 gaggtcgtcg ccgaagcggt tgtcgaagat gtaccagaag tgctcaccgg tgcccgcgag
    26461 catccgctcg cgcatcgccc ggcccatctg gtcgtacggg agcatctcgt tggcgaaccg
    26521 ctccgcggtg tcgtcgacga tgatgcccgc gcgcagcccg agcgtgaaca cggcgtgccc
    26581 gttggggaag agggtcgccg gacaccacca cgactggtcg agcaggtcga gcttcgcccc
    26641 gacgccggtc agcatcgtca acgcgtcccc cgagccggtc gccgggtgcg aagaggtcca
    26701 ctccccggtg ggcatgtgct ggtactcgcg acggaggtcg tcgttgcgtt cgaaaccgcc
    26761 ggccgcgagg aggacgccgc cgcgggcctg caggcgctgc tcgccgtccg gacccgagac
    26821 caccagaccg gtgacccggc ccgactcgtc ggtgaccagc gaccgcgcgg cggtgttcag
    26881 ccggaggtcg gcgcggccgg actcgtcgag tgccaacacc attcgcgcga tccatgcctg
    26941 cccgccgtcg aggaccgagc ggtccatctc gatgccgaac tggtcggtcg ggaccatcgg
    27001 ccggacgtcg tcgacgcgcg cgcccacctc ctcggcggtg atggccttgg cgaagatgga
    27061 gcgtccgaag tcctttcgcc cgggtgcggc gaagtagtcg gggaacggcc ggtgctcgag
    27121 cgggatcccc gcctcgttct cgaggaactc gaccacctcg gggccggtct cgatgaaggt
    27181 ctgctgcacg tcggcatccg tccggtcccc gaccgtggcc cggaagtagg tcagcccctc
    27241 ctccaccgag tcgtcgacac cgtcgcggcg caggacgtgg ttgcccggaa gccacacgct
    27301 ccctccggaa taggcggacg tgccgccgaa gcggtcggtc ttctccacca cgcagaccgt
    27361 cagcccgcgg tgggtcgccg cgagagcgcc ggccagcgcc gcaccacccg aaccgacgac
    27421 gacgacgtcg tagctgtcat cccatgtcat agccctgaca ctccgtatcc ttctgtcgcg
    27481 tcgcaacgct gtcgacgcct gtgttctcgc ccgtgtcgca cgggccggtc gtttcagcgg
    27541 gggtcggccg gatcgtcggt gcggcccacc agttccagca ggtagccgtc ggggtcggcg
    27601 agcaccccga tcgtcatccc gtaggcgggg tattcggtgg ccggggagac ctccgaaccg
    27661 ccgaactcgc acgcacgacg catgaccgcc gccgggtccg gggtgttcag cacgaacttc
    27721 tgcagcatgt tcccgtgatc ggggcgctcc gtcgcagatt ccccgtgcgg cacgatgagt
    27781 tcgacgccgg cgacgcccgc ccgtacgatc gccgcctcga acgcaggcgt ggtgaacctc
    27841 ttctccagga cgaaaccgca gccgccggtg tagaagtcca gcgacctgtc caggtccccc
    27901 acccggatcg cgccgagcga gaaggtgacc tcgccggccg tcatcgggtc tgcgatccgc
    27961 cgttgaagtc gagtgtctgc ccggtcatcc cggccgcctc gttcgacgcc aggtaggcgc
    28021 agaaggcgcc cacctcgatc gggtctccca accggccgat cgggatcgtc tcgaggatgg
    28081 cctcgatcat ctcgggagac atcttctcct cgaggttctt ctggtgaccg agcgccacga
    28141 tgttcgcggt gacgccgtac cggcccgtct cggcggcgag atggcggatg aagccctcga
    28201 tgccgctctt gccggtcgcg tacatcgtct ggttgatgtt ctgccccgtg cgcgccgagc
    28261 ccgaggagat ctggatgacc cggccgaacc ccgtgtcgca catcgcgtcg atgaccacct
    28321 tgatgcagtt gagcgcaccg aagatgttga ggtcgatggg ggctcgccag tcctccggct
    28381 cgagctcgcg gaacgggcgg atgacccggc cttcggccac gcccgcgttg ttcaccagga
    28441 tgtcgacgtg gccgccgagt tcggcctccg ccgcgcggat gccgtcgcgc gtggcgtcga
    28501 agtcggtgac gtcgaagggc gccgcgaccg cacggttgcc ctcctcgacg atcccggccg
    28561 ccaccttctc tgcgcgctcg gcgtgcaggt cgttgacgat gaccgatgca ccttgccggg
    28621 caagcacttt cgcgatcccc tcgccgacgc tctggccggc tccgctgacg aatgcgatcc
    28681 gccctgtcag ttcgaacaac tggtcctcct tctgccggcg cccgccgcac ggtcgcgtgc
    28741 cgatcgccgt ccgccgcaca gtagcgccga agcgatcccc ggcgagcgga cccttcccac
    28801 tcagcgggtg accgatcccc tccgcgcgga cgtcccaccc agcggtcgaa tcggatacgg
    28861 ccgcgcatcc gctcttgtac gttcggcgca tgaccaccga aggaacaccc accccctccg
    28921 ccgaggccgg cggtccggcc attctcacct cgttcaccga cggcgtggcg cgactgaccc
    28981 tgaacaaccc ccggcgcaag aacgcgatca acctcgagat ggccgcggcc atcgaggagt
    29041 tctgcgatcg ggtcgccgac gacacgagcg tcggcgtggt cgtcgtcgac gccgcggggc
    29101 agtacttctg cagtggggcc gacacccgcg acctggccag ctcgtcggcc gacccggcct
    29161 cgccggaggc ggtcgcgcgg acgtcggcgg tgtacggcgc attcgtccgt gtcggaagcc
    29221 tgcccgtacc gaccatctcc gtcgtgatcg gcggcgcggt gggtgccgga ctgaacctgg
    29281 ccatggcgac cgacatcatg gtgaccaccc ccgacgccgt gctcgacagc ggcttcctgg
    29341 cacgcagcat ccaccccggc ggaggccatc tctccctgct cggacgagcg gtcggctggt
    29401 ccaccacgat cgcgctggcg gcgtgcgggc agagcctgac cggcgagcag gccgtggcgc
    29461 gcgggctcgc ctacgccgcg gcaccggcgg aggagctgcc ggcactcgtc gacgggctga
    29521 ccggaccggc cgcccgcgac cccgagctga cccggcgggt catgaacagc gcccgcctcg
    29581 agctcggccc gccggcggtc agctgggcct cggcgctcga gatcgagcgc ggcgtgcaga
    29641 tgtggtcgat gtcgcggaag ggcaagcagg cctggtcttc ccgggggccg gagcgcagat
    29701 gacgggcacc atcaccgaga cccgggccgt cacccgcgac gacctggagg cattgcgcgc
    29761 cgacgtccga gccttcctgc gcgacgagat cgatcgcggc gccttcgagc ccgatgtcga
    29821 cagctggatg accggtttcg acccggagtt cagccggagg ctcggcgagc gcggttggct
    29881 cgggatgacc atcccgcagg cctacggcgg ccgggggcgc accgcgacgg agcggttcgt
    29941 gatcaccgag gagctgctcg cccacggggc cccggtggcc gcgcactgga tcgccgaccg
    30001 gcagatggcg ccgggcatcc tcgccaacgg caccgaggag cagaagcagc gctacctgcc
    30061 cgggatcgcg gccgggacgt cgttcttcgc gatcggcatg agcgagccgg acgccggctc
    30121 cgacctcgcc gcggtccgga cccgcgccgt cgcgggcggc gactcctgga cgatcagcgg
    30181 caccaaggtg tggacgacgg gtgcgcatct cgcccacgcg atggtgctgc tcgcgcgcac
    30241 cgacgggcgc ccggaggacc ggcacgaggg tctgtcccag ctcgtcatcg acctccccca
    30301 ccccgacatc gagatccgtc cgctggagag catcgacggg caggcccact tcaacgaggt
    30361 catcttccac gacgcggtcg tcgactcgtc ggctctgctg ggcgagcgcg gaaagggatg
    30421 gtcgcaggtg atgcgcgagc tggccttcga gcgttccgga cccgagcgct acctcagcac
    30481 gatgccgttg ctgcgcgcct gggccgacga actgcgcacg cacggcgcga cggaggaaca
    30541 gcgcgtgacg ctgggcacgc tcaccgcgcg cgcctgggcg ctgcggtcga tgtcgctgca
    30601 ggtggccgac gagctgtcgg ccgggcggcg ccccgatgtc ctggccgcca tggtgaagga
    30661 cctgggctcg acgttcgagg gcgacctggt cgacgcgatc cgcagctcct cgggagtcgc
    30721 ggcacggcgc tccggcggtt cgcgcatgga gcgtctgctg gcccagagcg tcctgcacac
    30781 accggctttc acgctgcgcg gcggcaccaa cgagatcttg cgcgggatcg tggcgcgcgg
    30841 attggggatt cgatgagcga gatgtcggcg gacctggtgt ccgcagtgcg ttcgatgatc
    30901 gagcggatcg agatcgacac ccggacaccg gccgagcaca ccgacgacgc gctgtgggag
    30961 gcgctgcgtg agtcgggttt cacctcgatc gacgtcccgg aagcggccgg agggcacggc
    31021 ggcgacaccg cggacgcgac gtccgtgctc acgacgatcg ccgagagcgg ggcgctggtc
    31081 ccctacgccg agcacgcgat gctggccgcg tggctggccg gctccgccgg ccacgaactc
    31141 ccggacgcga ccgcgacgat cgcggtcgcc gacgcggacc tcgccctcga tgccgacggc
    31201 gagcaggcgt acgtcaccgg cgtcctgcgc gacgtcgtcc acgtctcggc ggcgtcggtg
    31261 gtcgtggccc tggtacccgg cgacggcgat cgccccgcac aggtggcgac gctcccgctc
    31321 gatcaccccg gtgtgtcggt gagcgccggg gccgacctcc tcggggcgtc gatcggcgac
    31381 gtgacgctcg accgggtccc ggcgatcggg gtcgccgaga cccccgtcga cgccgagcga
    31441 ctgcgcgagc ggggcgccct cgtctacgcg gcggcgctcg ccgccgcggc gcgcgcagtg
    31501 tgcgaccgga cgctgcagta cgcatcggag cgtgtgcagt tcggccgtcc gctcaccaag
    31561 ttccaggccg tgcagcagag actcgcgacg ctggccgcgc tggcgaccat gatggaggtc
    31621 gcctcgtcgc gggccgtcgc cgccggcgac ggcgacccgg tcctcgcgga ggtctcgacc
    31681 gccgctgcca aggtggtgac ctcgctctac ggccacgccg tcgccgcggc cggccatcag
    31741 atccacggcg cgatcgggtt cacctccgag cattcgctgg gccggttcac caccgcgctg
    31801 tggacgtggc gcgaccgcca cggcaccgag cgcgagtggg cctccggcct tgccggacgc
    31861 atcctggacg acggactcga cccgtgggac ctgatcaccg gcaccgtcga cgacgcgaca
    31921 cgactcccgg catcagcgga aggacaggca cagtgaccac gacactcccc gtggacgact
    31981 cggcatcgga cgggcagcga cgggtgacgc cccgggcggc gtggcgcgcc gccgacgccg
    32041 cggagggcaa gggcgtcctc accggcgtgc gcgtactcga tctcagccgg gtcctcgccg
    32101 gcccctactg cgcgcagagc ctcgccgacc acggtgccga ggtgatcaag gtcgaggccc
    32161 cggccggaga cgaaacccgg ggctggggac cgcctttcac cgacgacggt gcgagcagcg
    32221 cctactacca gagcctgaac cacagcaagg agaacatctg tctcgacctg cgatcggagg
    32281 caggcctgga gatcctcgct gatctcgtcg ccggcgccga cgtggtgatc gagaacttca
    32341 aggcgggcac gatggcgcgt tggggcctgg actacgagac ggtcctggcc gagcgccatc
    32401 cggagctcgt ctactgccgg atcaccggtt tcggcgtcga cggccccatg ggcgggctac
    32461 ccggctacga cgcggtgttg cagtccttcg gcggcctgat gagcatcaac ggctatccgg
    32521 acgggaaccc gctccgcgtc ggcgtgccca tcgtcgatct cgtcgccgcc aacctggcgg
    32581 tcagcggcat cctgctcgcg ctcctcgagc gtgagcgcag cggccgcggc cagctcgtcg
    32641 acgtaacgct cctcgactcg gtcatctcga tcctccaccc gcacgcggcc aactggatcg
    32701 ccgacgggcg ggtcccccgg cggaccgggg acttccaccc caccgtggcg ccctatcagg
    32761 tcttctcggc ccgcgacggc gacttcttcg tcagcgcggc caacgaccgc cagttccgct
    32821 cactggtgga gaccctcggc atgcccgaac tcgccgacga cccgcgcttc gccgccaaca
    32881 gggatcgcca cgcgcaccgg gaactgctcg ccgaactcct cggcgaacgc atcgccgagt
    32941 acgaccgcgc cgatctcgcg gcccgcctcg aggccgtcgg cgtgcccgcc agctcggtga
    33001 acaccgtcga cgaggcgctg acctccccgc aggtccgtca ccgcgggctg ttcatcgagt
    33061 cggaggacta ccgaggggtc ggcgtaccga tctcgttgag ccgatccggg caccgggagc
    33121 cccgtcccgc ggtcgccaag ggcgcccaca cgcgggaggt gctcgaggcc atgggttacg
    33181 agccggcccg gctggacgaa ctccgcgacg ccggggtctt cggcacgggc tgaacggagg
    33241 tcaccgcatg acacagcagg acatcaccac ccccgacgcg tcacgtgacg ggtcggcctg
    33301 ggatcccgac gtcgaggtga tgatcgaccg gatgaagtcg ctcgacgtga agccgtcgtg
    33361 gcagcgcggc gtcgaggccg tgcgggagtc gctcgagtcg atcgtgcgcc cgccgggacc
    33421 ggagatggcc aaggtcgtcg acgccgcggc ggacggtccg cacggaccga tccccgttcg
    33481 catctaccgt cccgtgcagg ctccggccac cggcgcaccg gcgctggtct ggtaccacgg
    33541 cggcgggatg atcatggggt cgctgcactc gttcgaccgg ctcgcccgag acgtcgcggc
    33601 ggccaccggc gccgtcatcg tcaacgtcga ctaccggctg gcgcccgaac accgctatcc
    33661 ggcgggcaac gacgacgcct tcgcggcgct ggagtggacc caccgcaacg ccgacgacct
    33721 cggggtcgac cttcaccgga tcggggtggg gggcgacagc gccggcggcg gactcgccgc
    33781 ctccaccgcg ctgcgcagcc ggaacaccga cggccctgcg atcgcccagc aggtcatgtt
    33841 ctatccgggc gtcgcccggc gtgccgacac gccctccatg cgcgagttcg gcgacagcgt
    33901 gttcctcacc gccgaggaca tcgactggat gaagaacatg tacctcggtg acgatccctc
    33961 gcgcgacgac gaatacggca cgcccgcgat cgccgagtcg ctcgccggcc ttccgccggc
    34021 gatcatcgcg atcggcgcca acgacccgct ccgggactcc gtcgaggcct acggggatcg
    34081 actgaggcag agcggggtcc aggtcgccca gctcaggtat ccgggtgtgg ggcacggctt
    34141 cgcgatgcag accgcctcgg tcgcgcgagc acgcctggcg atggccgagg tcggcgcgct
    34201 ggtggcggcc cggttcgcca acccggtcgg ctgacggccg cgcatcggaa gacgatccac
    34261 cgagcggacc gggctctcca tacgacaaga ccggcgccac accatgtgtg cggcgccggt
    34321 cttgtcgtcg gaggatcggt ttcggcgcct caggcgcgga ccggggcgag caacttcttc
    34381 aggggtacgg aggtgtccgc cagttcgccg ggcgacgggc ggagaccacg gcccaacgcc
    34441 gaccgcagga ccatgaagtc ggccggcgag ttgaggcact ccgcggcgat cagctcgtcg
    34501 tcgcggaaat agagcgcgac cttgcgccgc ggccggtcgg ggtcctgtcg caccagcacc
    34561 gaggtgtgac cgcccaccag gccgacgatc tgcagcttct gatcaccctg gtccgaccag
    34621 aaccacggcg gttgacgccg cggtgcctcg gtgccggcga tcacgctcgc ggcgaccacg
    34681 gcctgctcgg tggcgttgtc caccgattcc aggcggtacc tgcgacccgt ggaggacacg
    34741 tgcacggcac agtcgccgat ggcgagggtc cgcccgtccg acgccaggca gcgatcgtcc
    34801 accaccacgc cgccgtcgca ctcgagcccg agttgctcgg ccagctcgat ccgcgggttc
    34861 gcccccacgc cgacgagaac cgttgtcgcc gggatcatcc ggccgtcgtc gaggcggaca
    34921 ccgacgatgc ggtcgtccga accgaccacc gcctcgggca ccgcgccgag ttcgaccgcg
    34981 gtgcccatcg cccggtgggc ggcgaggagg gtctcggcgg tcgccgggcc gacggcccgc
    35041 cccaacagcc ggtcggcggc ctcgatcacc gtcacgtcga gcccgagcgc gcgggcggtc
    35101 gccgccacct cgaggccgat gaacccgccg ccgatgaccg ccacgggtcc cgccccgagc
    35161 cgggacagga gaccgtgcgc gtcgtcgagg tcgcggagga ccacgacgtc ggggtggtcg
    35221 gcccccggca gatcgagggt gcgagcccgt gccccggtgg ccagcaccaa ccggtcgaag
    35281 gtccgctcgc tcgtgcggcc gtcgctcgac agttccaggg tgtacccgtc gccgatgcgt
    35341 cgcgcagcgg tcacctcggt gtcgaggacg agctcgatcc cgttgtcctc gtagtgcttg
    35401 gcgtcccgca gccgaagcga gtccaccgtc gcctcgccct tgagcagggc cttggacagc
    35461 ggcggccgct gatacggcag gtgggattca tgcgtgatca gcgtgatcgc gccggtgtac
    35521 cccgcgctgc gcaggccgtc ggccagcgcc accgcggcgt gcgacgcgcc caccaccccg
    35581 acaccgttgg atgccggcgc ctccgggatg gaggtgccgg gacattcacc cgccacgtca
    35641 gacctgttcg tccgggatga cgacgtggac gtcgacaccc tcggcgagga tcagctgaca
    35701 ggacagtcgc gagttgggtt cacgatcgga tgccgtgcac tcgagcatgt cctcctcgtc
    35761 ctccaccggc tccgggaaat tgcccatctc ggccgggtcc agatagacgt ggcaggtcgc
    35821 gcacgacagc gaaccgccgc actgtccgac gatcccggtg acgccgttgc ggacggccgt
    35881 cgccatcacc gagtccccga ccgcgccgtc gatgatcttc tcgacgccgt cgggctgggt
    35941 gtagaacacc ttcggcacgg ttcctcctac caggtgacgg ggacttcgac gatcggcagc
    36001 gtcaggttgg tcgtgtcgac aaccgcctcg cccgccagct tcaggccggg gagccgcttg
    36061 aacagctccg ccaggccgac ctgcatctcc atgcgcgcca acggcgcacc caggcagtga
    36121 tgcaggccgt agctcagcgt caggtgcggg ttgttctcac gacgcacgtc gaagacctcg
    36181 ccgtgctcga acgccacgcc gtcgtggttg accgccgccg ggtcgaccag gatggcctcg
    36241 ccggccgcca cgacctgtcc gtcgagttcg acgtcctcgg tggcgacgaa cggcaccagg
    36301 ccgccaccgc cggcgacggt gtcgccgagg gcgaatcgcc cgtgccgcaa cacctcttcg
    36361 accgcggtcg gggccacgcc gtccgggtcc tgtaggaaga tctcgagctg gtcgggattg
    36421 cgcaggagcg agaggacgcc cgagcagatg aagttggcgg tgttgtcgaa tccggcgatc
    36481 accaggagca tggcgatcgg caggatctcg gcgtcggtga ggctgtcgtc cttgtcacgg
    36541 gcgttggcca ggtcgctgat gagatcctca cggggctcct ggcggcggcg ctcgatgagt
    36601 tcgaagatgt agccgaagag ttcggtcatg ttggtcatga cctcttcctc gctcatgttc
    36661 gacgtcgaca gcgtcgccga gctccacttc tggaacttgt cgcggtcctc cgacggcacg
    36721 ccgaggagat tgctgatcat ctggatcggc agggcgacag cgtattcggg cacgaggttg
    36781 atcggctcgt cgcccttgtc ggcgatcatc gtgtcgatca actcgttggc gtaggccacc
    36841 gccgagtccc gcatcgcctt cacgcgcttg ggagagatgg agcgctgcag cagctttcgc
    36901 agcttggtgt ggtgcggcgg atcctcgaac tgcagggtcg agcggaggaa gtccgggaac
    36961 tcgacgaagt acggcaccac acgctcgccc gtgcggaagg gctctcggac gaagcgcggg
    37021 tcaccgagca tctcccgcgc ggtcgcgttg cgatggatca cccagacatc cccgccgaac
    37081 ggcatcgtca tcttcgacat cgggcgatct gcggcgatcg ccgcgaaccg ggcggcggct
    37141 tctcccggcg gcaccgcctc gaacgggtat tcggtgctga ccgtcgtcgg gtcggcttcg
    37201 gttgtgctca tgtgtgtact ccagtgtcgg gggctgtgca gcgctacatc ggatgccggt
    37261 caggacaccg gcatctgcgc gggggcgacc acctgcggga tcgcgtcgcc ggtgatggcc
    37321 atgatctggt cccacttctc ggcgaccgtc tcgacggtga gcgccggatc gtggatcccc
    37381 acggtgttga ccagcgccag gcggttcacg atgccgccgg cgacgttgaa cacctcgccg
    37441 gtggtctcgc acgaggggtg cacgaggtag gcggcgacgg gggccacgtg ctccggcagc
    37501 agctgcgtgc gcatgtactc catgatctcc ggcgagagcg tgtcggcggc cgcctcggcc
    37561 atccgcgtac ccgcgcccgg cgcaatggca ttcaccttga cgcccgactc gaggccctcg
    37621 agcgcgaggt tgcgggtgag tccgaacaac gcgcccttgg agccgccgta gtgcgccatg
    37681 ccggggttgc ccagcatcgc ctgcgagatg gtgttgacga cgcgcggggc cggcgactcg
    37741 acgaggtgcg gccaggcggc acgcaggagg cgcatcgggc cgaggtagtg cacgtcgagg
    37801 tgacgctggt attcctcgtc gggaacctcg cggaacggcg cggtacgcac gatgcccgcg
    37861 ttgttgatca ccgcgtcgag ctgtccgaac tcggagatcg cggcgtccac aagggcattc
    37921 gcgccctcgt cggtggtgac gtcggcgttc accgcgacgg cgcggccgcc ggcggaggtg
    37981 atctccgcga cgacgtcggc ggccgggtcg ccggactcga cgccggaacc gtccgtcgtc
    38041 gcgcccaggt cgcccaccac caccgatgcg ccgcgcgagg cgagcagcag tgcgtgcgcg
    38101 cggccgatgc cgcggccggc accggtcacg atcaccacgc ggccggtgaa gtcgagttct
    38161 gtggtcatgt tgtcgtcctc gggtctgggg tcggggtcag gagatgtcgt cggccggtga
    38221 gccgcgtcag ggaagggtcg ttccgccgtg gtgcttgacg tcggcggtcc agatcgagcc
    38281 aagcgcctcc cgggcggact tctcgaagtc gaagacctcg aagcccacgg tcatgtagag
    38341 ggtgttgcgg tcgggtccgc cgagcaggca ggccgaggcg atgccctgct ccagcggcat
    38401 cgggaccgcg tcggtgagac cgccctcggt gaagcgggcg acgtagccgc cgccgggcag
    38461 cgcggcccac acgccgccct cgtcgtcgag tccgatgccg tccggcatga acgggcagct
    38521 cgcgaagtcg cgcgcgttcg acagcgtgcc gtcggcggcg cggtccatca cggtgatctt
    38581 ctgcgccatc acctcggcca cgaacagctt cgacccgtcg gcgctgatcg cgatcccgtt
    38641 gccgcacatg agttccggga cgcccgccgg cttggtgacc gtcccgtccg gctccaccac
    38701 gatcaacggc gaggtgatcg gggtctcgcc ctggaagagg tcgaagccga gctgggtgat
    38761 gtaggcgcgc ccgtcggcgt cgacgaccat gtcgttgacc gccttgatcg cgaattccga
    38821 gaggtcggcg tagacgctca ggtcctcggg gcctcccccg ccgtggacga ggagcttctg
    38881 ctcgtgcatc gagttcacga tcagccggcc gtccggcagc cagccgaagc cgccgagcac
    38941 gatgggcacg tcggtgtcgg ccgcacgggc attggcgtcg accacgacgg tcgcgttgcc
    39001 ttccgcgtcc agggtcttga gggtccccgt gtacatgtcg gagaaccaga agaccccgtc
    39061 gtgccagcgc gggcactccg gccaggagta cccggtggag atgctccggg cctcgaaagt
    39121 gggtgcgcca gctgccgaga cggcggccgc cacggcgtcg acgggactgc tcatcggtga
    39181 acctccggaa ggtcgattgg tgacatgtgt tgtgcgccaa tgcgtcagca gcaggcgcga
    39241 ggcttgagtg aactgggtca cacggcgtgc acgagacgta cagtaggacg gcctccgacg
    39301 gggtggtcga acccttccca ttcagtggac cgccctcgga tcaggcgggg acggtctccg
    39361 ggtagacctg ggcgaaccat gcgcgctggg tctcgtcgag ggtgccgagt tccatcgcgc
    39421 gccggcccca ggacttgatc agctcgagga acgaggtgac gtcgtagacg tcctcctcgc
    39481 gggagaactt cccgttcccg gcgtaggtga ggacggtgat gtggggcgcc gcgaagcggg
    39541 agccgtcacc cggatccttc atgacgtcct cgagcgcggt cacgatgacg ccgttgacct
    39601 cgtcgatgac gtgccagcgc tccgggaagg ccacggtgtg gtcgccgggg aactgcgcca
    39661 gcgacggctc ggcccacgcc cagaccgcgt ccttgccctt gagctcgccg gccatctgct
    39721 cgacgtagac gacgtcgtcg gtgaagagat cgatgaagtc cttccagctt ccctcgccgg
    39781 aaccggcacg gttgatcgcg gtgaaccacg actggtaggc gttctcgagt tcttcacggg
    39841 tccatgtgtt cgtcatgggc gccgacgcta tgtgccggca ccaccggttc gcggccccga
    39901 gttccgctga ccgggaagaa cgccgccccc gcgtcatcgc gagcgacgcg atctcccatt
    39961 cagcgggcgg ggcgcacccg cgggacgcgg ccccggatgg agcatgcacg tgccgcaccg
    40021 acctcgcgca caccagaccc gcgccgctct cgctcaccgc acggcgcgca cgaaggagac
    40081 gacgaatgac gacgaccgca tccggaaccg acatccaggc cctggtgacc ggctatctga
    40141 cggccatctc gaccggccgg tccgccgaca tcgccgcccg gtacgcgccg gacgcccggc
    40201 tcgaggaccc ggtggggtcg gagcccaggg tcggtcgcga gcagatcgag gagttctacc
    40261 gcggactcga cggcgtggac acctccgccg agctcatcac cctccgcacg gcggggagcg
    40321 aggcggcctt ccacttccgg gtcaccacgt cactgcccga ccgcacgatc gtcatcgaac
    40381 cgatcgacgt catgaccttc
//
LOCUS       contig00009.v165000-181000 15960 bp   DNA   linear       15-JAN-2020
DEFINITION  Gordonia species strain strain.
ACCESSION   
VERSION
KEYWORDS    .
SOURCE      Gordonia species
  ORGANISM  Gordonia species
            Unclassified.
COMMENT     Annotated using prokka 1.14.0 from
            https://github.com/tseemann/prokka.
FEATURES             Location/Qualifiers
     source          1..15960
                     /organism="Gordonia species"
                     /mol_type="genomic DNA"
                     /strain="strain"
     CDS             complement(45..752)
                     /locus_tag="c00009.2_00001"
                     /inference="ab initio prediction:Prodigal:2.6"
                     /codon_start=1
                     /transl_table=11
                     /product="hypothetical protein"
                     /translation="MTGSTPLRDGDPQSWDERAVVVCGTAGGVGTSVVSALLAEYRAA
                     SGLGLLSWWVDASCNDCDIELRLRGTGDDELLRTSSGTGLWLPPEETTVTDAVVEVWR
                     QGAVPVVDAGAHPLTLLPELAEDDLPNLTPVLVISPRPDLLNRARVVFTEWDRAGVLE
                     QTVVVITTPLPVPQQEGLAEMLVGVVSGAVGGVIGLDYDPVIGAGTGLDAEARRGFLP
                     ATAATIAELASATSNRR"
     CDS             complement(894..1376)
                     /locus_tag="c00009.2_00002"
                     /inference="ab initio prediction:Prodigal:2.6"
                     /codon_start=1
                     /transl_table=11
                     /product="hypothetical protein"
                     /translation="MKKFLAVAATVCAAIMLSAGGVGVSSAAPIPQVSTTGNDFGMFG
                     DHSFCRGSVRVTLDAPEKTRGIVRVTVRSHGFTGEGASWKRNPKCRIKFASIYTRARA
                     YYAYKWNTVSFGPRRGETKTWDVHTGSGLVGFTVSAYSANSPVAVPQSYGYSGYLLVS
                     "
     CDS             complement(1697..2836)
                     /locus_tag="c00009.2_00003"
                     /inference="ab initio prediction:Prodigal:2.6"
                     /codon_start=1
                     /transl_table=11
                     /product="hypothetical protein"
                     /translation="MPSGSVLSVTSAVVAASITAGAGAALAVPQQGGTDPSDVAPGQG
                     GTSPSDVAPGAPESGETIVRPVEVPGPGSIPGPPVEAPYRPYDDSLAQSYDQPYSPVI
                     TKPVAPRVAPPVRPIAPPPEKIRIGNFVSDIPEGLSEKDVNSINAWSAYGEAKIAQGL
                     ISLGVPEDEASRRAAATIIGVMAGGTAGAVALGIPSAVVGAVGGAVIGGSIGSVVQPM
                     PLQTGPGALIGAAVGGAGVGAAGAAVGFAVGGTVGGLLAYALGAGDPGANPDEPWKKD
                     GPRRPAPEVKGPNQFEFHLSADQARRSGLPAVDYVVNNRGDVDVKVGASQYKWSGAQA
                     RAPYAVLGSGVAKSVRDWTRTQSDNLKRAVPGSDVRWPGEGSAAG"
     CDS             complement(2944..3816)
                     /locus_tag="c00009.2_00004"
                     /inference="ab initio prediction:Prodigal:2.6"
                     /codon_start=1
                     /transl_table=11
                     /product="hypothetical protein"
                     /translation="MQSRPRSLWYPDLPAWPSTGATPAADLAAHLARFRSVDAVQPPD
                     ATSSIAVLDAPQQMIDEAENFPGRVPMEVPDRPSSDLDAFLAEAEKSVRERRKAASPE
                     EPAWRRLLRPRPRIAAAAVATVVIAATVAVALSITGGGTERPVAGDTTESVAPTDASN
                     SPAVRVPACAQLPVGAGSTVSNSDDRGDQESGEGAIRAFNYAYYVLRSAKAARAVTAP
                     GAVASEYVMQQYIDQRPVGTEHCLKIGELEPGEYAVTLTELQPDATPITYNQIIRTSK
                     TGGKYFIDSIKAVE"
     CDS             4052..4696
                     /locus_tag="c00009.2_00005"
                     /inference="ab initio prediction:Prodigal:2.6"
                     /codon_start=1
                     /transl_table=11
                     /product="hypothetical protein"
                     /translation="MLLTAAVARGVADGSVDLAFRRWARSRIRVGSSFIALGHVIEVT
                     SLEKVDPDRITAQDASRAAYDSPDDVRAALCVNAHNPTYRIGLRCIGEDPRIALRADD
                     NLSDDDVTDIRARLDGMDARSRHGPWTRAVLVLIGRRPGVVSTELAAALGRDRKSFKA
                     DVTKLKKLGLTESMEVGYALSPRGVEFLRREVPTDDDVQTDDDVQTDDQVQTDE"
     CDS             4710..5567
                     /locus_tag="c00009.2_00006"
                     /inference="ab initio prediction:Prodigal:2.6"
                     /codon_start=1
                     /transl_table=11
                     /product="hypothetical protein"
                     /translation="MISMRLLRSGFLAAATGLAAALALAPGAAHAAPFPVTTDVNQAV
                     ADHYFSPATEAPAGSNRWDCRDDQGRDPVILLHATAMNQSANWAYLAPTLANAGYCVF
                     STTYGQASWSGNTGGLGNKERAAGQVASFLDRVLAAAGASKVDLVGHSQGGAIAQLVT
                     QLPGRAAQVDTIVSLSATHQGTSRVGSITDRLPARAPGEADWGPRHPTIHYVNFATRF
                     DKISTPYRVTLMPPGPNVTNTLVQDVCPASKIGHVGMAYSPTVAALVRNALDPTHPVP
                     VVCGSDYPL"
     tRNA            5653..5728
                     /locus_tag="c00009.2_00007"
                     /product="tRNA-Thr"
                     /inference="COORDINATES:profile:Aragorn:1.2"
                     /note="tRNA-Thr(cgt)"
     CDS             6012..7928
                     /locus_tag="c00009.2_00008"
                     /inference="ab initio prediction:Prodigal:2.6"
                     /codon_start=1
                     /transl_table=11
                     /product="hypothetical protein"
                     /translation="MGERRRSRRAWSARTTKPFRASSRSTTTSLAFSALALASVVPIA
                     VASTNVAAVVESLVDREVARDGTPYRHGSTTDPFSGLPRGTIKVATPDGGTMLIAGLP
                     TRGDRQPPAAGYPVSLTAAGRPTPLAPLAPGRDEAVAAMKQDLAVMEAFADLGGGRPG
                     TPSRPVVIVTDVRDHPNDLEPLNDPPENTATDDREWDDDFILPDKDRILVISDPRSPW
                     GIKAWFDTMPWLKPFVEAAGIKANGARDPESSGKTKVVSVIIVGDPVSNFQWDPTRPL
                     SSMLVNIAGYITIRSGNGPQNYDDLMRLGDPKLFTSHNTTYAVYEAAHPLALLLAVVY
                     EKLGIRYDKGDLERWDELAQDFYPIRRPSVDTSAVPMDDGGSLPFDPAHPDEPKEPED
                     NPTPPPNQGIVPPNQGIVPPGVTSVDGGETGTGGRIPRPTKRRSSKHRPTKHRPTIRR
                     RRTKPLLRTVIPGLRPIPERLVRTETKAVTPGTQTAPTRVRRGRPRIRRRRRGETSMN
                     RPIPLRPKTVLTAGSRRTDRKPAHRPTGLRTAAPAIVVGRFPSPWAHGMETDREDIGA
                     RAPVPGETGRVGLTRHRFGRWGRRPRGHPTQLTAGVTQARPPNRPLRLPLPELSGPSS
                     PPGPSAGLPVPVTL"
     CDS             complement(7820..8401)
                     /locus_tag="c00009.2_00009"
                     /inference="ab initio prediction:Prodigal:2.6"
                     /codon_start=1
                     /transl_table=11
                     /product="hypothetical protein"
                     /translation="MRLTRLAAAGIGLAASAAVVFAGNGEASAALLLPSAYPHAQTLT
                     DGTLSLTVINSTTKTATCWVSIHDASKESQLDLRAAAVNAILGTGIPSSLLDNARADA
                     AQGALAILWDARTIAKDASATGTWNSNRANTSYAIYQECTTPDPVTGLTINGLAQVYK
                     VTGTGKPADGPGGDDGPDNSGNGSLSGLFGGLA"
     CDS             complement(8684..9247)
                     /locus_tag="c00009.2_00010"
                     /inference="ab initio prediction:Prodigal:2.6"
                     /codon_start=1
                     /transl_table=11
                     /product="hypothetical protein"
                     /translation="MRFSRLATAGIGLAAAGAVALAGGGEASAALLPLSYPHQASLAN
                     GKLSVKVTNDTSKTAKCWLSVHDATKESQLDLRAAAVNAIPVTGIESGVLDSARADAR
                     EGALHILANGVSVSKGGSTTKTWDSGRTETSYAIYQECTTPDPLTGLTVNGYARAYRV
                     TGTGRAPDVPGGGGSTGSLENIFGGLF"
     CDS             complement(9487..10062)
                     /locus_tag="c00009.2_00011"
                     /inference="ab initio prediction:Prodigal:2.6"
                     /codon_start=1
                     /transl_table=11
                     /product="hypothetical protein"
                     /translation="MASANGTAIDPREQVIRAADELFNAHGVRAVGMDRVRDAAGVSL
                     KKIYSLFPSKEALILAVLEGRSRQWNDGIAAAAEGATGPRDKLLAIFDFLLHWFGTDE
                     YRGCVFINAYGELGAESPAVAEAVRRQKADFQEYVAGLVAELGGPRHLAAQLAILAEG
                     AQTTAAISGGVQAAVDARSAAEILIDHALAS"
     CDS             10210..11052
                     /gene="cpo"
                     /locus_tag="c00009.2_00012"
                     /EC_number="1.11.1.10"
                     /inference="ab initio prediction:Prodigal:2.6"
                     /inference="similar to AA sequence:UniProtKB:O31168"
                     /codon_start=1
                     /transl_table=11
                     /product="Non-heme chloroperoxidase"
                     /translation="MGYITVGKENTTDIELYYEDHGSGQPVVLIHGYPLDGHSWELQT
                     RALLDAGYRVITYDRRGFGKSSKVGTGYHYDTFASDLNTVLETLDLRDVILVGFSMGT
                     GELARYAAKYGTERVAKFAFLASLEPFLVKADDNPDGVDGSVFDGIVQAAKDDRYAWF
                     TQFYKDFYNLDETLGSRISQEVVNANWNTAVGSAPVAAYAVVPTWIEDFRSDVAAVRD
                     SGKPALILHGTADNILPIDATGRRFHEAFPEAEYVEIDGAPHGLLWTHAAEVNEALLR
                     FVKK"
     CDS             complement(11182..11379)
                     /locus_tag="c00009.2_00013"
                     /inference="ab initio prediction:Prodigal:2.6"
                     /codon_start=1
                     /transl_table=11
                     /product="hypothetical protein"
                     /translation="MSDFIRKIKDEAKAVAAAIDQELTVLEGVPGYDPLADDTDTDES
                     SESATGEGLVEETPVEGEAAK"
     CDS             complement(11443..12504)
                     /locus_tag="c00009.2_00014"
                     /inference="ab initio prediction:Prodigal:2.6"
                     /codon_start=1
                     /transl_table=11
                     /product="hypothetical protein"
                     /translation="MVGSFDRRSFLRYSLMAGGAAGALGLTGALSSCSSGDSSGGGSS
                     AMNPKVQLSWQKNIEFAGEYFALENGYYEEEGLGTPELLTGGGAGTGVETGLTSNKVW
                     IGMTAPMLTAPVILQGAKLMTVAATFQRNPFCIVSSAERPIRSPEEMKGRKIGVQASN
                     ENVFKALLTANDMTESDIQKITVQYDPTPLKNGEVDGWVSYVTNEPITLEAGGFPNVN
                     FLFADFNLPLVAETLVVRQETIDNERDKVKAFLKADIKGWYDAVADPAGSARLAVTKY
                     GKDLGLDEAEQTKEAIAQNALVVSEDTKVNGLLTMTDELIEQNIEALAKAGYDIKAEQ
                     IFDMSLIKEVYEENPDLKR"
     CDS             complement(12556..13431)
                     /locus_tag="c00009.2_00015"
                     /inference="ab initio prediction:Prodigal:2.6"
                     /codon_start=1
                     /transl_table=11
                     /product="hypothetical protein"
                     /translation="MSTDVTGPAATTGPVGVEPKSSARGGFGAGGVLAAARFLGSLTM
                     SFVLILVIWWLFLLAYPDIGPIIGRTPADVFEFLFTDPDSKVARDRIFDNLWITLTDA
                     AIGFVAGMLAAVVVAAIFVVSRPAAQTFMPIAMLLRSVPLVAMTPLITVIVGRGVAVV
                     AVMGGIVVFFPALVMIMTGLANAPRQIGDVISVYGGGRWTALRRSAIPSAVPSLFSAA
                     KVSVPGALIGATVAEWLGTNKGLGASLQQALPSAAYDELWASVLVITVSSIVIYAVVG
                     VIETVVLSQMGMRQT"
     CDS             complement(13428..14201)
                     /locus_tag="c00009.2_00016"
                     /inference="ab initio prediction:Prodigal:2.6"
                     /codon_start=1
                     /transl_table=11
                     /product="hypothetical protein"
                     /translation="MARSGAGRWPAGLFGIVGLVIVWWILGAMEAFGGTIPTPWSVLT
                     EMGETGSAYYLDNFSLTVELAFRGFLWGNGLAIALAVVVILFPPVEGLATQLAILSYC
                     TPIIAVAPIIQVAFAEVTTMIVFLAAISVFFTTMIGTLSGLRSPHQGSLDLIKVYGGG
                     RVAQLWRVRSVAALPNTLAAIKIAAPAAVLGAVLGEFLAMPETGAGPAMIIAQQSGNI
                     PQVWAIALMSGAVAGIGYAIIAVIARYVTRWSTGTAAAR"
     CDS             complement(14194..15042)
                     /gene="btuD"
                     /locus_tag="c00009.2_00017"
                     /EC_number="3.6.3.33"
                     /inference="ab initio prediction:Prodigal:2.6"
                     /inference="protein motif:HAMAP:MF_01005"
                     /codon_start=1
                     /transl_table=11
                     /product="Vitamin B12 import ATP-binding protein BtuD"
                     /translation="MTRPLGTGIDISGLTKTFTTRSLRGSSTVTALSDVSLATAEGSF
                     LSLLGPSGCGKSTVLRILAGLEEATEGTALMNGQSPRELQRNHELGIAFQDSALLPWR
                     SVESNIKLPLQVGGMPVDDDLVTDLIELVGLKGFEKVKPAMLSGGMRQRVSIARALVV
                     KPTALLLDEPFGALDDMTRQRLNLELLRIWTEKPATTLMVTHGIGEAVFLSDVVAVMS
                     PRPGRVVEVVPIDLPRPRVPEMMRTPEFHELHDYLSGLLFGKVTGEHGAADDDASEMV
                     AEGVGG"
     CDS             complement(15426..15890)
                     /locus_tag="c00009.2_00018"
                     /inference="ab initio prediction:Prodigal:2.6"
                     /codon_start=1
                     /transl_table=11
                     /product="hypothetical protein"
                     /translation="MKSAEAAAKAIAAELDEAETEEMRTALGAGGTGKGTSRMPRGTA
                     GALKELEKRQKSRATRVGRDVLDRALVDLAALFRDALVVSVGARVTPMHPDKSDDITI
                     PMAGYARPEQLLQCVEAVLDCREALDMNVKPKFAVDDMVARIGLALKRQVDA"
ORIGIN      
        1 ggggtgtcgt ctcccgatac cccaggtcgc accctgccgg ggcttcagcg ccggttggag
       61 gtggccgagg cgagttcggc gatggtcgcg gcggtcgccg gaaggaagcc gcggcgcgct
      121 tcggcgtcga ggccggttcc cgctccgatc accggatcgt agtcgaggcc gatcacaccg
      181 ccgaccgcgc cggacaccac accgaccagc atctcggcga gtccctcctg ctgaggtacg
      241 ggcagcgggg tggtgatcac gacgacggtc tgctccagca ctccggcgcg gtcccactcg
      301 gtgaagacga cacgtgcccg gttgagcagg tccggtcgcg ggctgatcac gaggaccggg
      361 gtgagattcg gcaggtcgtc ctcggcgagt tcgggcagca gcgtcagcgg atgcgcgcca
      421 gcgtcgacga cgggtacggc cccttggcgc cacacctcga cgacggcgtc ggtgacggtc
      481 gtctcctcgg gaggaagcca cagaccggtc cccgacgagg tgcgcaacaa ctcgtcatcg
      541 ccggtgccgc gaaggcggag ctcgatgtcg cagtcgttgc acgacgcatc gacccaccag
      601 gacaggaggc cgagacccga cgccgcgcga tactcggcga gcagcgctga gacgacggac
      661 gtgccgacgc cgcccgccgt gccacagacg acgacggccc gctcatccca ggattgcggg
      721 tcgccgtcgc gaagaggagt tgaaccagtc atcagtcctc atggaaccag aaggtggtcg
      781 ccgtgaccgc catggcctgt tgtctctacc gacaacccgt atccaggcct cggcacagcg
      841 ccgctcgcgc atcacagcgt cgaacgcctg gctccgaagc acgcttgaac gggctaggaa
      901 accagaaggt agccgctgta gccataggac tggggcactg cgaccgggct gttcgccgag
      961 tacgcactca cagtgaaccc caccagtcca gagccggtat gcacgtccca ggtcttggtc
     1021 tctccgcgcc tcggcccaaa gctgacggta ttccacttgt aggcgtaata cgcccgggcc
     1081 ctcgtgtaga tcgatgcaaa cttgatccga cacttggggt ttcgcttcca agaggcaccc
     1141 tcaccggtga acccgtgcga acgaaccgtc acccgcacga tcccgcgggt cttctcgggc
     1201 gcgtcgaggg tcacccgtac cgaccctcga cagaacgaat gatcaccgaa catcccgaaa
     1261 tcgtttccgg tcgtcgagac ctggggaatc ggtgcggcag aactcacccc gactccaccg
     1321 gccgacaaca tgatggccgc acacaccgtt gccgcgacag ccaggaactt cttcattctt
     1381 ccctccattt cacgccacat cgtcagcggc tcatcacact cgcggagatc aggggcccaa
     1441 catccacagc gccccccata acccgcgggc acgcgcaccg gaccattgat cgccaccgct
     1501 tcgaccgtca gctgcaccgg gccggatcca gtccggatct cccaggacgt cgtctcacct
     1561 gggcggggac cgaacgaaac cgtgacgggt ttcgtgaggt cgtggccacg aacgctcacc
     1621 aaccgacgag aaactgaaga tcaggcgccc ggcggcgtgg atctcgacca ctctccgcgg
     1681 aaccatgggc gtggatctac cctgccgcag agccctcacc gggccaccga acgtcactcc
     1741 ccggcacagc acgcttcaga ttgtccgact gcgttcgggt ccagtcgcga accgacttcg
     1801 ccacaccaga gccgagcacc gcatacggcg cgcgcgcctg cgctcccgac cacttgtatt
     1861 gagacgcacc gaccttcacg tccacatcac cgcggttgtt caccacgtag tcgacggccg
     1921 gaagacccga acggcgtgcc tgatcagcag acagatggaa ctcgaactgg ttcggcccct
     1981 tcacctctgg ggcagggcga cgaggaccgt ccttcttcca cggctcatcg ggattcgcac
     2041 ccggatcacc cgcacccagc gcgtatgcaa gcaacccgcc gacagtgcca ccgaccgcaa
     2101 atcccaccgc agcgccggcc gctcctacgc ccgcgccgcc gacagctgca ccgatcaacg
     2161 cgccagggcc ggtctggaga ggcatcggct gaacaaccga gccgatggat ccgccgatga
     2221 cggcaccacc aaccgcgccg accaccgccg acggaatccc cagcgccacg gcaccagccg
     2281 taccaccggc catcacaccg atgatcgtcg ccgccgcacg acgcgacgcc tcatcctccg
     2341 gcacacccag cgagatcaaa ccctgcgcga tcttcgcctc accataagcc gaccacgcat
     2401 tgatcgaatt cacatccttc tccgacaacc cctccggaat atccgacacg aagttgccga
     2461 tacgaatctt ctccggcggc ggagcgatcg gacgcaccgg cggagcaacc cgcggcgcaa
     2521 caggcttggt gatcaccggc gaatacggct ggtcatacga ctgcgccagc gaatcgtcat
     2581 acggacgata cggagcctcc accggcggac ccggaatcga acccggcccc ggaacctcca
     2641 ccggccggac gatcgtctcc cccgactccg gagcacccgg cgccacatcc gacggcgacg
     2701 taccaccctg tcccggagca acatccgacg ggtccgtgcc accctgctgc ggaaccgcga
     2761 gcgccgcacc agcgcccgcg gtgatcgacg cagcaaccac agccgatgtc accgacaaca
     2821 ccgaccccga cggcacccga cgcctacgat gccgaccccg cgactgactc atcctctcct
     2881 acccttcccc ggcgcaccgc atgcgcgaga cctcatgtgt gacgaatgct gttgcgtgcg
     2941 aactcattcg acagccttga tggaatcgat gaaatacttc ccgcccgtct tggacgtgcg
     3001 gatgatctgg ttgtaggtga tcggcgtggc gtcgggctgc aactcggtga gcgtcaccgc
     3061 atactcgccg ggctcgagtt cgccgatctt caggcagtgc tcggtgccga caggacgctg
     3121 gtcgatgtac tgctgcatca catattcgga tgcgaccgcg ccgggggcgg tcacggcccg
     3181 cgcggctttc gccgaccgca gcacgtagta cgcataattg aacgcgcgga tcgcgccctc
     3241 gccggattcc tgatcgcccc tgtcgtcgct gttcgacacc gtcgaccccg cacccaccgg
     3301 gagctgtgcg caggccggca ccctcaccgc aggcgagttc gacgcgtcgg tcggtgcaac
     3361 ggactccgtg gtgtcgcccg cgacgggtcg ttccgtcccg ccgccggtga tcgacagcgc
     3421 gacagcaact gtggccgcaa tcacaacggt tgcgaccgcc gcagcggcga ttcgcgggcg
     3481 aggacgtagg agccggcgcc acgcgggctc ctccggggaa gcggcctttc gcctctcccg
     3541 gaccgacttc tctgcttctg cgaggaacgc atccaggtcc gacgacgggc gatccggaac
     3601 ctccatcggg acgcgtccag ggaagttctc cgcctcgtcg atcatctgct gcggcgcgtc
     3661 gaggacggcg atcgaggatg ttgcgtcagg cggctgaacc gcatcgacag aacggaatcg
     3721 ggcgaggtga gcggccagat cggcggccgg cgtggcaccg gtggacggcc atgcggggag
     3781 atcggggtac cacagagacc gtgggcgcga ctgcaccaga atccccctcc cccgaacggc
     3841 gatcgtcgtc gtcgatacgc acgcgacagc acgacaccgc aggaatcccc cccgaaggcg
     3901 ccagcgacaa ggctgtcgct gatctcgggt caccctacgt cagctctcag gaaggtctca
     3961 gatgtcgtcc acagggtgac gacccgggac gtcgaatcac agaacgtcga atcacggatc
     4021 gccgaatccg gccgcggtta ggctcgggcg tgtgcttctc accgcggccg tggcgcgcgg
     4081 ggtcgccgac ggatcggtcg atctcgcgtt ccgacgctgg gcacgttccc gcatccgcgt
     4141 cgggtctagt ttcatcgcgc tcggtcacgt catcgaggtg acgtcgctcg agaaggtcga
     4201 ccccgaccgc atcacggcgc aggacgcgag tcgcgccgca tacgacagcc ccgacgacgt
     4261 gcgcgctgcg ctgtgcgtca acgcccacaa tcccacctac cggatcggcc tgcgctgcat
     4321 cggtgaggac ccgcggatcg cgctgcgcgc cgacgacaac ctgtccgacg acgatgtcac
     4381 cgacatccgc gcccgcctgg atgggatgga cgcacggtcc aggcacggtc cgtggacgcg
     4441 cgcggtcctg gttctcatcg ggcgacgccc cggcgtcgtg tccaccgagc tggccgccgc
     4501 actcggccgg gaccgaaaga gcttcaaggc cgacgtcacg aagctgaaga agctcggcct
     4561 caccgagagc atggaggtcg gctacgcact ttcgccgcgg ggcgtcgaat tcctgcggcg
     4621 cgaggtaccg acggatgacg atgtgcagac ggatgacgat gtgcagacgg atgaccaggt
     4681 gcagacggat gagtaggtga cgcgcgacaa tgatttccat gcgtcttctc cggtccggat
     4741 tcctcgcagc ggccaccggt ctcgcggccg cgctcgctct cgccccgggc gccgcacacg
     4801 cggcgccgtt tcccgtcacc accgacgtca accaggccgt cgccgaccac tacttctcgc
     4861 cggcaaccga agcgccggcc gggagcaacc ggtgggactg ccgcgacgat cagggccgcg
     4921 acccggtgat cctcctgcac gcgacggcga tgaatcagag cgccaactgg gcgtacctcg
     4981 ccccgaccct cgccaacgcc ggctattgcg tcttcagcac cacgtacggg caggcgtcgt
     5041 ggagcggcaa caccggtgga ctcggcaaca aggagcgggc cgccgggcag gtcgcgtcgt
     5101 tcctggatcg tgtcctcgcc gccgccggcg cgtcgaaggt cgacctggtc gggcacagtc
     5161 agggcggggc gatcgcacag ctggtgacac agctgccggg acgggccgcg caggtggaca
     5221 ccatcgtctc gttgtcggcc acgcaccagg gaacgtcccg ggtcggatcg atcaccgacc
     5281 gactcccggc ccgagccccc ggagaggccg actggggtcc gcggcatccg acgatccact
     5341 acgtgaactt cgcgacccgg ttcgacaaga tctccacgcc ctaccgggtc acgctgatgc
     5401 ccccggggcc gaacgtgacg aacacgctgg tccaggacgt gtgcccggca tcgaagatcg
     5461 gtcatgtggg catggcgtac tccccgacgg tggccgcgct ggtccgcaac gcgcttgatc
     5521 cgacccaccc ggtgcccgtc gtctgcgggt ctgactatcc cctctgaggc acgccaggcc
     5581 aggaaagtcc gagccggttt ttgctgcggg ccgtcgactc gctagactcg tctgcgctgc
     5641 ctcgcgcagc acgccgccct agctcagtcg gtagagcaat tcactcgtaa tgaataggtc
     5701 aggggttcga ttcccctggg cggctccacg agtcacagcc agacggcgtt cccggaaacc
     5761 ccgaggacgc cgtttctgct tttccgaccg gtgcatcgca cccaaccgat gtcgcctgcc
     5821 acgtcactgc gtcgcgcgcg atcggccgag gtcgccgggg ccgaacggcg ccgcgggcga
     5881 gatccctccg aagagccgga cacccgcgcg aaccatgttc gttctgccgg ttttgcgggc
     5941 cttaatacct gtcgaatgac agacaccatc cgctcgacct caataaactc actccgacaa
     6001 taggaggaca cgtgggggaa cgtcgcagat cacgccgggc gtggtcggcg cgcaccacga
     6061 agccgttccg ggcgtcctcg cgctccacga caacctccct ggcattcagc gcattggccc
     6121 tcgcctcggt cgtgcccatc gccgtggcct cgaccaacgt cgccgcggtg gtcgaatcac
     6181 tcgtcgaccg cgaggtcgcc cgtgacggga cgccgtaccg ccacggcagc accaccgacc
     6241 ccttctccgg gctgccgcgc gggacgatca aggtcgccac gcccgacggg ggcacgatgc
     6301 tcatcgcggg cctgccgacg aggggagacc ggcaaccgcc cgccgctggg tacccggtga
     6361 gcctgaccgc cgccggccgc ccgactccgc tcgcgcctct cgcaccgggc cgcgacgaag
     6421 ccgtcgccgc gatgaagcag gatctcgcgg tcatggaggc attcgcggac ctcggtggcg
     6481 gccggcccgg gacgcccagc cggcccgtcg tgatcgtcac cgacgtccgc gatcacccga
     6541 acgacctcga gccgctcaac gacccacccg agaacaccgc gaccgacgac cgcgagtggg
     6601 atgacgactt catcctcccc gacaaggatc gaatcctcgt gatctccgac ccccggagcc
     6661 catggggtat caaggcgtgg ttcgacacca tgccctggct caagccgttc gtcgaggccg
     6721 ccggaatcaa ggccaatggc gcgcgcgacc ccgagtcctc cggcaagacc aaggtcgtct
     6781 cggtgatcat cgtcggcgac ccggtcagca acttccagtg ggatccgacc cggccgctga
     6841 gctcgatgct ggtcaacatc gccggctaca tcacgattcg ctcgggcaac ggtccgcaga
     6901 actacgacga cctcatgcga ctcggcgatc cgaagctgtt cacgagccac aacaccacgt
     6961 acgcggtcta cgaggccgcg catccgctcg cactactgtt ggcagtcgtc tacgagaagc
     7021 tcggaatccg ctacgacaag ggtgatctcg agcgttggga cgaattggca caggatttct
     7081 acccgatccg acgtccctcg gtggacacct cggccgtgcc gatggacgac ggcggctcgt
     7141 tgccgttcga tccggcccac cccgacgagc cgaaggaacc ggaggacaat cccaccccac
     7201 ctccgaacca gggcatcgtg ccgccgaatc agggcatcgt gccgcccggg gtcacctcgg
     7261 tcgatggcgg cgagaccggc accgggggcc ggatacctcg gccgacgaag cgccggtcgt
     7321 cgaagcaccg gccgacgaag caccggccga cgatcagacg tcgaaggacg aagccccttc
     7381 tcaggaccgt gatcccaggt ctccggccga tcccggagcg gttggtgagg acggagacga
     7441 aggcggtgac gccggggacg cagacggcac cgactcgagt tcggagaggc cgacctcgga
     7501 tacgtcgacg ccgacgcggg gagacgtcga tgaatcgacc cattccactt cgtccgaaaa
     7561 cggttctgac agcggggagt cgacggactg atcgcaagcc ggcccaccga ccgaccggtc
     7621 tacggaccgc ggctcccgcc attgtggtag gacgcttccc gagcccatgg gcgcacggga
     7681 tggagaccga ccgtgaggac atcggagcgc gggcaccggt gccgggtgag accgggagag
     7741 tcgggctcac ccggcaccgg ttcggccggt ggggtcgtcg gccgcgaggc cacccgaccc
     7801 aactcaccgc gggggtgact caggcgaggc caccgaacag gccgctcagg ctaccgttgc
     7861 ccgagttgtc ggggccgtcg tcaccaccag ggccgtcggc gggcttgccg gtgccggtca
     7921 ccttgtagac ctgcgcaaga ccgttgatcg tcaggccggt gacaggatcg ggagtggtgc
     7981 actcctggta gatcgcgtag gaggtgttgg cacggttcga gttccacgtg ccggtggccg
     8041 aggcgtcctt ggcgatcgtc ctggcgtccc acaggatcgc gagcgcaccc tgagcggcat
     8101 ccgcgcgggc gttgtcgagc aaggaagacg ggataccggt tccgagaatc gcgttgaccg
     8161 cggccgcacg cagatcgagt tggctctcct tgctcgcgtc gtggatggac acccagcacg
     8221 tcgccgtctt ggtcgtcgag ttgatcaccg tcagggacaa cgttccgtcg gtcaacgtct
     8281 gggcgtgcgg gtaagccgac ggcaacagca gcgcggccga tgcctcaccg ttcccggcga
     8341 agaccaccgc agccgacgcc gccagcccga ttcccgctgc ggccagtcga gtcaaacgca
     8401 tctgtttcct ttcgatacac gcgatccgct gaatcgacaa catgtgtcgc ggacacgacc
     8461 cgacacaccg acgagtcggc atcagcggaa tgagttctcc ggggacgatt ccgatccgtc
     8521 cccggacacg acgcaacccg gcacaggcgg agcgacaccg tcctcgccgg tcgtcgtgaa
     8581 aacagcagat cccgcgccgc gccgatcgcc ggcgcggcgt ccaccaacgc cccggcggag
     8641 agtcgggcat cgtggcccgc actccccgcc gacggaggtc aggtcagaag aggccgccga
     8701 agatgttctc cagactgccg gtggagccgc cgccgcccgg gacatcggga gcccggccgg
     8761 ttccggtcac ccggtaggcc cgggcatatc cgttgaccgt caggcccgtg aggggatcag
     8821 gggtcgtgca ctcctggtag atcgcgtatg acgtctcggt gcgacccgag tcccaggtct
     8881 tggtggtcga tccgcccttg gagaccgaga caccgttcgc caggatgtgg agcgctccct
     8941 cgcgagcgtc cgcgcgagcg ctgtcgagga caccggactc gatcccggtt accgggatgg
     9001 cgttgaccgc agcagcacgc aggtccagct gcgactcctt ggtggcgtcg tgcaccgaca
     9061 gccagcattt cgccgtcttc gacgtatcgt tggtcacctt cacggacaac ttgccgttgg
     9121 cgagcgacgc ctggtgcggg tacgacaagg gcaacagcgc agccgaggcc tctccgccac
     9181 cggcgagtgc cacagcacct gcggccgcca atccgattcc agcagtcgcg agccgagaga
     9241 atcgcatctg ttcctttcgg gtacacgtga tccattgctc tacaacacgt gccgtagaca
     9301 taccccgacg gatcaacgac gtccggagat taggagaaga aattacccgc cagtatggcc
     9361 aggtttttcg aaatcacgat tctggctcaa atttgctgcg acagagatca ttcatcgaaa
     9421 atgtctcgga aatggttcac ttgacccact tttcaccggc ggggtgcgcg ccaacgtgaa
     9481 tcatcgtcaa ctggcgagcg cgtgatcgat cagaatctcg gcagcgcttc gtgcgtccac
     9541 tgcggcctga acgccaccgg agatggccgc ggtggtctgg gctccttcgg ccaggatcgc
     9601 cagttgcgcg gcgaggtgtc gaggaccgcc gagctcggcg acgaggccgg ccacgtactc
     9661 ctggaagtcg gccttctgcc gccgaaccgc ctctgccacc gccggcgact cggcccccag
     9721 ctccccgtac gcgttgatga acacacaacc gcgatactcg tcggtgccga accagtgcag
     9781 gaggaagtcg aagatcgcca gcagcttgtc acgcggaccg gtggcaccct ccgccgccgc
     9841 ggcgatccca tcgttccact gacggctgcg accctcgagc acggcgagga tcagcgcctc
     9901 cttggacggg aagagcgaat agatcttctt cagtgagacg cccgccgcgt cgcgcaccct
     9961 gtccatgccg accgcacgca caccgtgcgc gttgaacagc tcatctgccg cacgaatcac
    10021 ctgctcacgg gggtcgatcg cagtgccgtt cgccgatgcc acagcgcacc gtcctctctt
    10081 tttccgacaa accccttgcg cggggaacgc tcgttctcta gtctagcaat caccgcggag
    10141 aacgaacgtt ctccacggag ccggaacaac gatcatcccc accgcctcaa gaagagagaa
    10201 gtgatcgaca tgggctacat caccgtcgga aaagagaaca ccaccgacat cgagctgtac
    10261 tacgaggacc acgggagcgg acagcccgtc gtcctgatcc acgggtaccc cctcgacggc
    10321 cacagctggg agctccagac ccgcgcgctg ctcgacgccg ggtatcgggt catcacctac
    10381 gaccgtcgtg gcttcggcaa gtcgagcaag gtcggcaccg gataccacta cgacacattc
    10441 gcctccgatc tgaacacggt gctcgagacc ctggatctgc gggacgtgat cctcgtcgga
    10501 ttctccatgg gcacaggaga actcgcgcgc tacgcggcca agtacggtac cgagcgggtc
    10561 gcgaagttcg cgttcctcgc ctccctcgaa cccttcctgg tgaaggccga cgacaacccc
    10621 gacggggtgg acgggtccgt gttcgacggc atcgttcagg cggccaagga cgaccgctac
    10681 gcgtggttca cccagttcta caaggatttc tacaacctcg acgagacgtt gggcagccgc
    10741 atctcgcagg aggtcgtgaa cgccaactgg aacaccgccg tcggcagcgc accggtcgcg
    10801 gcgtacgccg tggtcccgac ctggatcgag gacttccgct ccgacgttgc cgccgttcgt
    10861 gattcgggca agccggcgct gatcctgcat ggcaccgccg acaacatcct gccgatcgac
    10921 gccacgggcc ggcgcttcca cgaggctttc ccggaggccg agtacgtcga gatcgacggc
    10981 gccccgcacg gcctgttgtg gacacatgcc gcagaggtca acgaggccct gctgcggttc
    11041 gtgaagaagt gagcgggaga accccgcagt cgatgacggt cgtcgggtgg acgccacccg
    11101 acgaccgtca tcgcgtgtcc tgatcgcgaa cggtcccgct ttcgaaggca cgtgcgacgc
    11161 tgatccggtc ggcgagatcg actacttcgc cgcctcgccc tcgaccggcg tctcctcgac
    11221 cagcccctcg ccggtcgcgc tctccgacga ctcgtcggta tcggtgtcat ctgcgagcgg
    11281 gtcgtacccg ggcacgcctt cgaggacggt caactcttgg tcgatcgcgg ccgcgaccgc
    11341 cttggcctcg tccttgatct tgcggatgaa gtccgacatc gactgctccc tcgctcctcg
    11401 gtgcgcatga ccccacgacc gtgcccccat gatatgggcg gctcatcgct tcagatcggg
    11461 gttctcctcg tagacctcct tgatgaggga catgtcgaag atctgctcgg ccttgatgtc
    11521 gtagccggcc ttggccagcg cctcgatgtt ctgctcgatg agctcgtcgg tcatcgtgag
    11581 caggccgttg accttggtgt cctcggagac gacgagcgcg ttctgggcga tggcctcctt
    11641 cgtctgctcc gcctcgtcga gccccaggtc cttgccgtac ttggtgaccg cgagcctggc
    11701 cgagccggcc gggtcggcaa ccgcgtcgta ccaacccttg atgtcggcct tcaggaatgc
    11761 cttgaccttg tcgcgttcgt tgtcgatggt ctcctggcgc accacgagtg tctcggcgac
    11821 cagcggcagg ttgaagtcgg cgaacaagaa gttgacgttc gggaaaccgc cggcctccag
    11881 ggtgatcggc tcgttggtca cgtagctgac ccagccgtcg acctcgccgt tcttcagcgg
    11941 cgtcggatcg tactggacgg tgatcttctg gatgtccgac tcggtcatgt cgttggccgt
    12001 gagcagcgcc ttgaacacgt tctcgttgga cgcctgtacg ccgatcttgc gacccttcat
    12061 ctcctccggg ctgcggatgg gacgctccgc cgacgacacg atgcagaacg ggttgcgttg
    12121 gaaggtggcc gcgacggtca tcaacttggc gccctggagg atcaccgggg cggtcagcat
    12181 cggcgcggtc atgccgatcc acaccttgtt cgacgtcagg ccggtctcca caccggtacc
    12241 ggcgccgccg ccggtgagga gctccggcgt gccgagccct tcctcttcgt agtagccgtt
    12301 ctcgagggcg aagtactcgc cggcgaactc gatgttcttc tgccaggaca gctgcacctt
    12361 cgggttcatg gcggaggaac cgccacccga gctgtcgccg ctgctgcacg acgacagcgc
    12421 gccggtgagc ccgagtgcac cggccgcacc acccgccatc agtgagtagc gcaggaacga
    12481 ccgacgatcg aaggaaccga ccatgtgaca atcacctttc acccgaagct gttacgagct
    12541 cgcgccgatg cgatctcagg tctgccgcat ccccatctgc gacagcacga ccgtctcgat
    12601 gacacccacc acggcgtaga tgacgatcga cgagacggtg atgacgagga cggaggccca
    12661 tagctcgtcg taggccgccg agggcagcgc ctgttgcagc gaggcaccca gccccttgtt
    12721 ggtgccgagc cattcggcga cggtcgcgcc gatgagagca cccggcaccg acaccttggc
    12781 cgcgctgaac agcgacggca ccgcggacgg aatcgccgag cggcgcaacg cggtccagcg
    12841 tccgcctccg tacacgctga tcacgtcgcc gatctgcctg ggcgcgttcg ccaggccggt
    12901 catgatcatg accagggccg gaaagaacac gacgatgccg cccatgaccg cgaccaccgc
    12961 gacaccccgg ccgacgatga cggtgatcag cggggtcatc gcgaccagcg gcaccgagcg
    13021 cagcagcatc gcgatcggca tgaaggtctg tgccgccgga cgggatacga cgaagatcgc
    13081 ggcgacgacg accgcggcga gcatgcccgc gacgaagccg atcgccgcgt cggtcagggt
    13141 gatccacaga ttgtcgaaga tcctgtcccg cgcgaccttc gagtcggggt cggtgaacag
    13201 gaactcgaac acgtcggcgg gggtgcgtcc gatgatcgga ccgatgtcgg ggtaggccaa
    13261 caggaacagc caccagatca ccaggatcag cacgaacgac atcgtcagcg aaccgaggaa
    13321 ccgcgcggcc gcgagcaccc caccggcgcc gaaaccgcct ctcgcgctgc tcttcggctc
    13381 gaccccgacc gggccggtgg tggccgccgg gcccgtcaca tcggtactca tcgtgctgcc
    13441 gccgttccgg tcgaccaacg ggtcacgtac ctggcgatca ccgcgatgat cgcgtagccg
    13501 ataccggcga ctgcgccgct catcagggcg atcgcccaca cctgcgggat gttgccactc
    13561 tgttgggcga tgatcatcgc cggcccggcc ccggtctccg gcatcgccag gaactcaccg
    13621 agtaccgcac cgagaaccgc tgcgggagcg gcaatcttga tggcggccag cgtgttcggc
    13681 agggcggcga ccgaccggac gcgccagagt tgcgcgacgc gcccgccgcc gtacaccttg
    13741 atcaggtcga ggctgccctg gtgcggcgat cgcaggcccg acagtgtgcc gatcatcgtc
    13801 gtgaagaaca ccgagatcgc ggcgaggaag acgatcatcg tcgtcacctc ggcgaacgcg
    13861 acctggatga tcggcgccac ggcgatgatc ggggtgcaat aggagaggat cgccagctgg
    13921 gtggccagcc cctccaccgg cgggaagagg atcaccacca cggccagcgc gatcgccaac
    13981 ccattgcccc acaggaaccc gcggaacgcg agttcgactg tgagagagaa attgtcgaga
    14041 tagtaggcgg agccggtctc ccccatctcc gtcaggaccg accacggcgt cgggatggtg
    14101 ccgccgaatg cctccatcgc accgagaatc caccacacga tgacgagccc gacgatcccg
    14161 aagagtccgg ccggccatcg acccgccccg gatctagcca cccacgccct ccgcgaccat
    14221 ctccgacgca tcgtcgtccg cggccccgtg ctccccggtg accttcccga acagcaggcc
    14281 cgacaggtaa tcgtggagtt cgtggaactc cggcgtgcgc atcatctccg ggacccgtgg
    14341 gcgcggcagg tcgatcggca cgacctcgac gacccggccg gggcgcggac tcatgaccgc
    14401 gacgacgtcg gagaggaaca cggcctcgcc gatgccgtgg gtgaccatca gggtggtggc
    14461 gggcttctcg gtccagatcc gcaacaactc gaggttgagg cgttgccgcg tcatgtcgtc
    14521 gagcgcgccg aacggttcgt cgagcaacag tgccgtcggc ttgacgacga gcgcgcgggc
    14581 gatcgagaca cgttggcgca taccgccgga caacatcgcc ggcttgacct tctcgaagcc
    14641 cttcaggccg acgagctcga tgaggtcggt gaccaggtcg tcgtcgacgg gcatcccccc
    14701 gacctgtagc ggcaacttga tgttggattc caccgagcgc cacggcagca atgccgagtc
    14761 ctgaaaagcg atgcccagct catggtttcg ctggagttcg cgcggcgact ggccgttcat
    14821 cagcgcggtg ccctcggtgg cctcctccag gccggcgaga atccggagca ccgtcgactt
    14881 gccgcacccc gacgggccga gcagcgacag aaacgatccc tcggcggtgg ccagcgagac
    14941 atcggagagc gccgtcaccg tcgagctgcc gcgcagcgaa cgagtggtga acgtcttggt
    15001 cagaccggag atgtcgatcc ccgtacccag cgggcgtgtc atgaccgcag acgttaagga
    15061 tgctgtgttg cttcctgatt accaacgcgt aagagtcgca acgccgtacg ccaccgaccc
    15121 cgcgtccgat ccgcttgttc gttcgagcga cgggcgccgt cgcccgagcc ggccactcag
    15181 ccggcggaga tctccgtgta tgcgggcgcg gggtgatagg agccgaggtc gacgatgtcg
    15241 acacccgcgc cggtcgtctc cgcggcgacg aggccggccg aggtggtact cccaaccggc
    15301 ccgacgaggg ggacagcggg acgaacgggg tcaccggccg acctgcggca ctccccgggg
    15361 atcggcaccg gggatcgacc ccgggcatcg tcgtcctagg tgtcctcgtc ctaggtgtcc
    15421 tcgtcctagg cgtcgacctg ccgcttcaac gccaacccga tgcgggcgac catgtcgtcg
    15481 acggcgaact tgggcttgac gttcatgtcg agggcctcgc ggcagtcgag caccgcctcg
    15541 acacactgca gaagttgctc cgggcgggca tagcctgcca tcgggatggt gatgtcgtcg
    15601 gatttgtcgg ggtgcatcgg cgtcaccctc gctccgacgc tgaccacgag ggcatcgcgg
    15661 aacagcgccg cgagatcgac gagtgcgcgg tcgaggacat cgcggcccac gcgggtagcc
    15721 ctcgacttct gccgcttctc cagttccttg agcgcacccg cggtaccgcg gggcatccgc
    15781 gaggtgccct tgccggtgcc gccggcgccg agtgcggtcc tcatctcctc ggtctcggcc
    15841 tcgtcgagtt cggcggcgat cgccttggcc gcggcctccg cggacttcac cagatcctcg
    15901 gcggccgcgt acgcggtgga gtcacgggtg gcggcgcggg cgagggacag cgccttctcg
//
LOCUS       contig00015.v5000-17000 12000 bp    DNA     linear       15-JAN-2020
DEFINITION  Gordonia species strain strain.
ACCESSION   
VERSION
KEYWORDS    .
SOURCE      Gordonia species
  ORGANISM  Gordonia species
            Unclassified.
COMMENT     Annotated using prokka 1.14.0 from
            https://github.com/tseemann/prokka.
FEATURES             Location/Qualifiers
     source          1..12000
                     /organism="Gordonia species"
                     /mol_type="genomic DNA"
                     /strain="strain"
     CDS             170..1570
                     /gene="guaD"
                     /locus_tag="c00015_00001"
                     /EC_number="3.5.4.3"
                     /inference="ab initio prediction:Prodigal:2.6"
                     /inference="similar to AA sequence:UniProtKB:P76641"
                     /codon_start=1
                     /transl_table=11
                     /product="Guanine deaminase"
                     /db_xref="COG:COG0402"
                     /translation="MTDHVHHGHVFHLTGSPLITESIGALVSIPDGALVIGGDGRIKY
                     CGERDGVPAEYADAVRHEHRAAYLIPGFVDTHIHYPQTFAGDSYGGGQLLEWLDHCIF
                     PSEARFADPGFACTAAREFTRRRTAAGTTAMMAFGSAFPHAQDALFTETLAAGLRIVS
                     GRGIQTVGGGSARPLLTSEEDAIRLTREEIDRWHAADTGDPATSLVHVAIVPRFSLSV
                     TPETLRNLGELYDEYRDRGVYVHTHLNENNRPGTGEIDTTRALYQVESYLDTYDGRFL
                     PGSRVGGKSLLGRRTILAHAVHCRDDELARMAETGTSIAHCPISQLFLGSGTMPWKRT
                     VAAGVNLSAGTDFGGGDEWLIPRVLGDAFKQHISEPGDAGVSLHPAEMLFLGTLGGAR
                     ALDMEERFGNLDAGKEGDFLVVQPDEALQARLDNAVRSDDPDLARDQTLFALLMGIRE
                     SSIAEVYVQGRRVRVG"
     CDS             complement(1576..1992)
                     /locus_tag="c00015_00002"
                     /inference="ab initio prediction:Prodigal:2.6"
                     /inference="similar to AA sequence:UniProtKB:P37052"
                     /note="UPF0225 protein YchJ"
                     /codon_start=1
                     /transl_table=11
                     /product="hypothetical protein"
                     /translation="MRWMNLESANRDPDARCPCLSGFPFGECCGPVLDGTRPAPTAEA
                     LMRSRFTAFVVGDREHVLRSWHPRTRPTDLSLDEKMRWYRLDVESTRGGSPFDTDGEV
                     TFTASYRVGSDKGTLHERSRFTRYRGEWVYVDGVIA"
     CDS             complement(2026..2865)
                     /locus_tag="c00015_00003"
                     /inference="ab initio prediction:Prodigal:2.6"
                     /inference="similar to AA sequence:ISfinder:ISCgl5"
                     /codon_start=1
                     /transl_table=11
                     /product="IS5 family transposase ISCgl5"
                     /db_xref="COG:COG3039"
                     /translation="MPVLPGFIADPLWEQFRALLPERNINHPLGCHRPRIPDRVVFDK
                     LLARLVLGGTYQQHADETCSATTMRARRDEWIRAGVFERLHHLALEAYDQAVGLDLDN
                     LVVDGCIVKAPCGGENTGRSPVDRGKLGLKRSVLVDGGGIPIGWVLAGANRNDSPLLR
                     PTLETLAVVGFRLPEVITVHLDAGYDSARTRDLLSELGCTPNITPKGVFLPINHTRRW
                     VVERTNSWHNRGFSALARVTDRQGCVQNAWVALASAIIIIRRLVRQSWKRYRWDSRPA
                     RCP"
     CDS             complement(2952..4370)
                     /gene="stp"
                     /locus_tag="c00015_00004"
                     /inference="ab initio prediction:Prodigal:2.6"
                     /inference="similar to AA sequence:UniProtKB:P9WG91"
                     /codon_start=1
                     /transl_table=11
                     /product="Multidrug resistance protein Stp"
                     /translation="MLSGTSTTSCGIGPAPVRAWLVLCAMSMLQFFIAVDVTVVNIAL
                     PSIGADLGVGGHSLTWVVVGYTITGGGLLMLGGRLGDLLGRRRTLLVGTSVFGAASLL
                     AGLAPSFPVLVAARLLQGAGEAVALPAAMATIVLLFPEGPRRSRALSVWAAVASCGLV
                     LGFALSGIITAHLGWRWVFLVSVPFILVVIVAALLLVPADRPASGGRCRLDLPGSLLL
                     TACPLLFVYAAVEAGEPATGLWVSGVALVCAVLAAAGFVRVESRSPNPLVPLTFFADR
                     ARLRANLTTMLLSGALSTSFLLFTFYLQDRLGIGPLGAGLTMLPLAVALIVASVLVPR
                     LLGHWGARACVLVGLAAAAGAMGVVALVAVLDGGAVWLLPAMLLIAAGMGFGLVGLQY
                     IAVSGTTEEDAGIASGVQRASDQLGGAAGVAVYVGLGFAPALHSGDPFVVAAVLAVIG
                     LVVGAVVISRSPSTAAGQPQVG"
     CDS             4682..4909
                     /locus_tag="c00015_00005"
                     /inference="ab initio prediction:Prodigal:2.6"
                     /inference="similar to AA sequence:UniProtKB:A1WUH0"
                     /codon_start=1
                     /transl_table=11
                     /product="Dodecin"
                     /db_xref="COG:COG3360"
                     /translation="MGEALSDNVYRVIEVVGSSKSGTDDAIRNAISRASQTVNNLDWF
                     EVTETRGHIEDGQIAHFQVTLKVGFKIEEPS"
     CDS             complement(4918..5442)
                     /locus_tag="c00015_00006"
                     /inference="ab initio prediction:Prodigal:2.6"
                     /codon_start=1
                     /transl_table=11
                     /product="hypothetical protein"
                     /translation="MVVLPCEAFDNFPPGLPGKLATLAVRIPGGVTTAARQLRIGWLR
                     RLPMLWGQMVTTSVGDPVLDERMRAWTEPVLADARIRRDLVKYARTTFDDAELVRRTE
                     ALRDFDGDALVLWSPDNRVMPPEHGPRLAGLLPRGRYAEIRGAAVLSMLDEPEAVARE
                     IGGFLAGDRSRGPD"
     CDS             5561..6211
                     /gene="yxaF"
                     /locus_tag="c00015_00007"
                     /inference="ab initio prediction:Prodigal:2.6"
                     /inference="similar to AA sequence:UniProtKB:P42105"
                     /codon_start=1
                     /transl_table=11
                     /product="putative HTH-type transcriptional regulator
                     YxaF"
                     /translation="MTRVRTEDRIVAGMIELLRRQGYAATGMKQIVEAGQAPIGSIYH
                     HFPGGKRDVAAAALRQSGAAYAELVTMLLAPIDDPAEGVESAFVAAADTIESAGWLNM
                     CPVATVAGEVADTEPALREAAGEVMASWIDSGTSMFVARGIPEPDARPLTFALVSALE
                     GAFVMARTLRSTEPILAAGRAMGAYARSLARARTGSPTGSEPAPDIASSRLADTDH"
     CDS             6311..7720
                     /gene="eutB"
                     /locus_tag="c00015_00008"
                     /EC_number="4.3.1.7"
                     /inference="ab initio prediction:Prodigal:2.6"
                     /inference="similar to AA sequence:UniProtKB:P0AEJ6"
                     /codon_start=1
                     /transl_table=11
                     /product="Ethanolamine ammonia-lyase heavy chain"
                     /db_xref="COG:COG4303"
                     /translation="MRYRQTISGTTYEFDGLVELMAKATPRRSGDELAGCAATSDAER
                     AAAAWQLADVPLSAFLEEMLVPYESDEVTRLIVDTHDRQAFTQIAHLTVGGFRDWLLE
                     ASTAPDAAERIARISPAVTPEMAAATSKLMRNQDLVLVASAIRVTSAFRTTIGLPGRI
                     ATRLQPNHPTDDPRGIAAATLDGLLMGCGDAVVGINPASDSPHATADLLHMLDDIRQR
                     HDIPMQSCVLSHVTTTVNLIGQGVPVDLVFQSIAGTEGANKAFGVDLAILQEADEAGR
                     SLKRGTVGDNVMYLETGQGSALSAGAHLGTGGKPVDQQTLEARAYAVARALDPLLINT
                     VVGFIGPEYLYDGKQIIRAGLEDHFCGKLLGLPMGVDVCYTNHAEADQDDMDTLLTLL
                     GVAGAAFVIAVPGADDIMLGYQSLSFHDALYVRQALALRPAPEFEAWLAGLGMADADG
                     RILPVDPATSPLLSLAAGR"
     CDS             7717..8517
                     /gene="eutC"
                     /locus_tag="c00015_00009"
                     /EC_number="4.3.1.7"
                     /inference="ab initio prediction:Prodigal:2.6"
                     /inference="similar to AA sequence:UniProtKB:P19636"
                     /codon_start=1
                     /transl_table=11
                     /product="Ethanolamine ammonia-lyase light chain"
                     /db_xref="COG:COG4302"
                     /translation="MTTPEQTPPQTDSSDADVWAPLRRTTRARIGLGRAGNSLPTRRV
                     LEFQAAHAAARDAVHEPLDAEAFAATLADSGLDEPVIVTSQASSRSEYLRRPDLGRTP
                     ADLSRVPRSDSEIGIVIADGLSPRAVVDHARGLLAALVDAFDGRYSIAPPVIATQARV
                     ALGDHIGEALGVSTLLVIIGERPGLSVADSLGIYLTHLPRPGRTDADRNCISNIHPPD
                     GLHYEVAARIAASLVDGARKLGRSGVALKDTSRQAALDADDPAPTIES"
     CDS             complement(8539..8673)
                     /locus_tag="c00015_00010"
                     /inference="ab initio prediction:Prodigal:2.6"
                     /codon_start=1
                     /transl_table=11
                     /product="hypothetical protein"
                     /translation="MSNRVSWRQANRWAQQDAVAGRTRGRGSIPTRSTPLQQAKILGN
                     "
     CDS             complement(8706..8801)
                     /locus_tag="c00015_00011"
                     /inference="ab initio prediction:Prodigal:2.6"
                     /codon_start=1
                     /transl_table=11
                     /product="hypothetical protein"
                     /translation="MTAASTPGHDADRELRPVDYVVVEWPEGRPN"
     CDS             complement(8798..10636)
                     /locus_tag="c00015_00012"
                     /EC_number="6.2.1.3"
                     /inference="ab initio prediction:Prodigal:2.6"
                     /inference="similar to AA sequence:UniProtKB:O53521"
                     /codon_start=1
                     /transl_table=11
                     /product="Long-chain-fatty-acid--CoA ligase FadD15"
                     /db_xref="COG:COG1022"
                     /translation="MTATDLITFPHETGVDVATLPAAFQQTVTVRPDAVAIRTLGGSR
                     QLTWAEYGRRVEAIAGGLAALGVSRGDTVGIMLTNRPEFHLADTAALHLGAVPFSIYN
                     TSSPEQIEYLFGNAENRVVVTEQVFLPVITAANSGVETIVLVDGGGGDTISLDEVERL
                     SPPEGFDYTASWQAVEPEDLATLIYTSGTTGPPKGVEITHRNIIAELASLADIVDAGF
                     DDRAISYLPAAHIADRVSSHAANMVRGMQLTTVPDPREIAAALPDVRPTFFFGVPRVW
                     QKIRAGIEAKLGEETSPVKKALAGWALAMGNKAAEARLAGRDLGILDTIQHDLADKLV
                     LHKVRAALGLDEVAFAGSGAAAIPVEVLKFFLGLGIPVLEVWGMSETTGVSTMTTPDD
                     LKMGSVGKPIRGIEVKLAEDGELLVRGPVVMNGYRKQPDKTAATIDPDGWLATGDIAT
                     IDADGHVTIVDRKKELIINEAGKNMSPTNIENTMKAASSLISQVVAIGDGRPYVSALV
                     VLDPEAVDAFARRHDLQQSDLAGLSSHPQVVEEITRAIRAGNGKLSRVEQVKRFTVVP
                     TAWEPGGDELTPTMKLRRNPIATKYATEIVGLYQAQPGDAVVDLRS"
     CDS             complement(10743..11990)
                     /gene="bacA"
                     /locus_tag="c00015_00013"
                     /inference="ab initio prediction:Prodigal:2.6"
                     /inference="similar to AA sequence:UniProtKB:P9WQI9"
                     /codon_start=1
                     /transl_table=11
                     /product="Vitamin B12 transport ATP-binding protein BacA"
                     /db_xref="COG:COG4178"
                     /translation="MSFTQILWELSGPVTLFGVEIPRMMMWLVLSYVLLTSIIAFVLG
                     RPLIRLNFWQERLTANFRYALVRVRDGAENIAFYRGEKVEHNGLMARFAEVIKNYWQI
                     VYVSIIFNGWNFVVNQLSVVFPYLVQAPRFFEGQIKLGDMQQTASAFGEMHDALSFFR
                     QNYDTFTGLRASIIRLDGLADADTKSRTMPEISTVDRDRAVRLADIDVKTPNGDELIH
                     ALDLSLDPGDALVIKGRSGAGKTTLLRGLAGLWPYIDGEFARPAGNKTLFLSQMPYIP
                     LGDLRTAVAYPALPDDIGDDAIREALEKVFLPHLVDRLYDEEDWAKVLSPGEQQRVAF
                     ARILLTRPEAVFMDEATSAVDEGLEHALYKLIRTELPDTIIVSVSHRSTTDQHHTQVL
                     QLSGDGAWTVSPVGAGASPGKQL"
ORIGIN      
        1 cgagtggatc gaccgacacg gcgccgtctg agccgcgccg gccggccgcg gcccgcgtgg
       61 gcgacgcccc ggtgcccgcc cgacctgcac gtcggcacca cccgtgccat cctttgccgg
      121 tgcgttcccc atctcacgac gtcccccggg tgatgtccag gagtcgacga tgaccgacca
      181 cgttcatcac gggcacgtgt tccacctgac cggaagcccc ctgatcaccg aatcgatcgg
      241 cgcgctggtg tcgatcccgg acggagcgct ggtcatcggc ggcgacggtc ggatcaagta
      301 ctgcggcgag cgcgacggcg tgccggccga atacgccgac gccgtgcgcc acgaacaccg
      361 cgccgcctac ctgatcccgg gcttcgtgga cacgcacatc cactacccgc agaccttcgc
      421 cggcgactcc tacgggggcg gtcagctcct cgagtggctc gaccactgca tctttccgtc
      481 cgaggcgcgc ttcgccgatc cggggttcgc ctgcacggcc gcgcgcgagt tcacccgccg
      541 gcgtacggcc gcgggcacga cggcgatgat ggcgttcggg tcggccttcc cccacgcgca
      601 ggacgcgctg ttcaccgaga ccctcgcggc cggtctgcgc atcgtctccg gccgcggcat
      661 ccagacggtc ggcggcggct ccgcccgacc cctcctcacc tcggaggagg atgcgatccg
      721 gttgacgcgg gaggagatcg acaggtggca cgccgccgac accggcgacc cggcgacctc
      781 gctcgtgcac gtggccatcg tgccccggtt ctcgttgtcg gtcacgcccg agacgctgcg
      841 caatctcggc gagctctacg acgagtaccg cgaccgcgga gtgtacgtgc acacgcatct
      901 caacgagaac aaccgaccgg gcaccggcga gatcgacacc acccgcgcgc tctatcaggt
      961 cgagtcgtat ctcgacacct acgacgggag attcctgccg ggatcacggg tcggcggcaa
     1021 gagtctgctc ggccggcgca cgatcctggc ccacgccgtg cactgccggg acgacgagct
     1081 ggcgcggatg gccgagaccg ggacgtcgat cgcacactgc cccatctccc aactcttcct
     1141 cgggtccggc acgatgccgt ggaagcggac cgtcgcggcg ggcgtgaacc tctcggcggg
     1201 aaccgatttc ggcggcggag acgagtggct gatcccccgg gtcctcggcg acgccttcaa
     1261 gcagcacatc agcgagcccg gcgatgccgg tgtctccctg catccggccg agatgctgtt
     1321 cctcggcacg ctcggcggcg cccgcgccct cgacatggag gaacgattcg gcaacctcga
     1381 cgccggcaag gagggcgact tcctcgtcgt gcagcccgac gaggcgctgc aggcgcgact
     1441 cgacaacgcc gtgcgatccg acgatccgga cctcgcccgg gatcagacgc tcttcgccct
     1501 gctcatggga atccgcgagt cctcgatcgc cgaggtgtac gtgcaggggc ggcgagtccg
     1561 cgtcggctga tcgggtcagg cgatgacgcc gtcgacatag acccactccc cccggtacct
     1621 ggtgaaccgg ctgcgctcgt gcagcgtccc cttgtccgaa ccgacccggt aggaggcggt
     1681 gaaggtgacc tcgccgtcgg tgtcgaacgg cgaaccgccc ctcgtcgact ccacgtcgag
     1741 ccggtaccag cgcatcttct cgtcgaggga caggtcggtg gggcgggtgc ggggatgcca
     1801 gctacgcagc acgtgctcgc ggtcgccgac gacgaatgcg gtgaaccgtg accgcatcag
     1861 ggcctcggcg gtcggcgcgg ggcgggtgcc gtcgaggacg ggcccgcagc attcaccgaa
     1921 cgggaagccg gacaggcacg gacatcgcgc atcgggatca cggtttgccg attcgaggtt
     1981 catccaccgc atcttagagc tcgcgcggat aggacggcgt atggatcagg ggcaccgggc
     2041 aggacgagag tcccaccggt agcgcttcca ggactgccgg accaggcggc ggatgatgat
     2101 gatcgcgctg gccagcgcca cccaggcgtt ctgcacgcac ccttgccggt cggtcaccct
     2161 cgccagcgcc gagaaccctc tgttgtgcca tgagttggtc cgctcgacga cccatcgacg
     2221 agtgtggttg ataggcagga ataccccctt gggagtgatg ttcggggtgc agcccagctc
     2281 ggagagaaga tcccgggtcc gagccgagtc atagcccgca tccaggtgaa ccgtgatgac
     2341 ctcaggaagc ctgaatccga ccacggcgag ggtctctagc gtcggacgca ggagcggaga
     2401 gtcgttcctg ttggccccgg ccagcaccca tccgatcggt atcccgccgc cgtccacgag
     2461 caccgatctc ttgagaccca atttgccgcg gtcgacaggg ctgcggccgg tgttctctcc
     2521 tccgcacggt gccttgacga tgcatccgtc gaccacgagg ttgtccaggt cgaggccgac
     2581 agcctggtcg taggcttcca gcgccaggtg gtggagccgc tcgaacacgc cggcacggat
     2641 ccactcgtcc cggcgggctc gcatcgtggt cgccgagcag gtctcatcgg cgtgctgctg
     2701 gtaggtacct cccaggacga ggcgggccag aagcttgtca aagacgaccc ggtctgggat
     2761 gcgcgggcgg tgacacccca aagggtggtt gatgttgcgt tcgggcagca gggctcggaa
     2821 ctgttcccac agagggtcgg cgatgaagcc gggcaggacg ggcacgtggt cttgtgatcg
     2881 tcgtcgtcga gaagaagggc ggggccgccg cgccgtaccc gtccgggcgc ggtgcggcgg
     2941 ccccggtcct gctacccgac ctgcggctgc cccgccgcgg tggacggcga gcgggagatg
     3001 accacggcac cgacgaccag cccgataacg gcgagcaccg cagcgaccac gaacgggtcc
     3061 ccggagtgca gggccggtgc gaacccgagg ccgacgtaga cggccacccc ggctgctccg
     3121 ccgagctggt cagatgctcg ctggacgccg gaggcgatcc cggcgtcctc ctcggtggtg
     3181 ccgctgactg cgatgtactg cagacccacg agcccgaagc ccatgcccgc tgcgatcagt
     3241 agcatcgccg ggagcagcca caccgctcca ccatccagga cggccacgag cgcgaccacg
     3301 cccatcgcgc cggcagccgc tgccaggccg accagcacgc aggcgcgtgc gccccagtgt
     3361 cccagcagcc gaggcacgag caccgaggcc acgatcagcg ccacggccag gggcagcatc
     3421 gtcaggcctg cccccagagg cccgataccg agcctgtcct gcaggtagaa cgtgaacagc
     3481 aggaacgagg tcgacaacgc accgctgagc agcatcgtcg tcaggttcgc ccgcagccgg
     3541 gcccgatcgg cgaagaaggt cagcgggacc agcgggttcg gcgacctcga ctcgacccgc
     3601 acgaacccgg cagcagccag caccgcgcac accagcgcga ccccgctgac ccacaggccg
     3661 gtggcaggct cgcccgcctc gaccgcggcg tagacgaaca gcagcgggca cgcggtcagc
     3721 aggagcgaac cgggaaggtc caagcggcac cgtcccccgg acgcgggccg gtcggccggt
     3781 accaggagca gcgcggccac gatcacgacc aggatgaagg gcaccgagac caggaagacc
     3841 cagcgccagc ccaggtgggc ggtgatgatc cctgacaggg cgaacccgag aaccaggccg
     3901 cagctggcca cggccgccca cacactcagg gcccgtgagc ggcgcggccc ctcggggaag
     3961 agcagcacga tggtcgccat cgccgcgggc agcgcgacag cctcgcccgc gccctggagc
     4021 aggcgggccg cgaccaggac cggaaaggac ggggccaggc cagccagcag ggaggccgcg
     4081 ccgaagacgc tcgtgccgac caggagggtg cggcggcggc cgagaaggtc accgagccga
     4141 ccgccgagca tcagcagccc tccgccggtg atggtgtagc cgaccacgac ccaggtcagg
     4201 gagtgtcccc cgacgccgag gtccgcgccg atcgagggca gcgcgatgtt gaccacggtc
     4261 acgtcgaccg cgatgaagaa ctgcagcatc gacatcgcgc acagcacgag ccatgcgcgc
     4321 acaggggcgg gaccgatccc gcatgaagtg gtggaagtgc ctgaaagcat caattgctcc
     4381 gtcgctctga agagttaacg agcagcacga agggccgctc cggtctgatc acgaagcggc
     4441 tggacgttcc aggtgaggtg ttgctgtgtg ccggacgtcc cgccgctagc gggacgtcct
     4501 ggtcactgcc gcgcaagcgg ccgagctcga agcgcctgac atggtacaga tgctagcagc
     4561 ggggaatatt cgcccccgga cctgtccctc ctatccgcgc gagctcttag gggtagacag
     4621 agaccaggtc accggaggag ccgaacggtt cggacaccac accggacggt cggcatgatc
     4681 gatgggagaa gccttgtccg acaacgtcta tcgagtcatc gaagtggtcg ggtcgtcgaa
     4741 gtccggcacc gacgacgcca tccgcaacgc gatatcccgc gcatctcaga cggtgaacaa
     4801 cctcgactgg ttcgaggtga cggagacccg cggccacatc gaggacggtc agatcgccca
     4861 cttccaggtc acgctcaagg tcggcttcaa gatcgaggag ccgtcctgat cgggtgatca
     4921 gtccggcccg cgcgagcggt ccccggcgag gaagccgccg atctcgcgcg cgaccgcctc
     4981 cggctcgtcg agcatcgaca gcaccgcggc gccgcggatc tccgcgtatc gaccgcgggg
     5041 cagcagtccg gccagccggg gtccgtgctc gggtggcatc acccggttgt cgggcgacca
     5101 caacaccagc gcatcgccgt cgaaatcacg tagcgcctcg gtcctgcgca cgagttccgc
     5161 gtcgtcgaac gtcgttcgcg cgtacttgac gagatcgcgg cggatacggg catcggccag
     5221 gacgggttcg gtccacgcgc gcatccgctc gtccagcacg gggtctccga cggaagtcgt
     5281 caccatctgc ccccacagca tcggcagcct ccgcaaccag ccgatccgca attgccgcgc
     5341 cgccgtcgtg accccgccgg gtatccggac cgccagcgtg gcgagcttgc cgggcaggcc
     5401 cggcgggaag ttgtcgaagg cctcgcacgg gaggacgacc atccgcccga cacgccggtc
     5461 ccgcccgagc gcggtcagga agagatatcg gccatgccgt cgcctccact cctctagaac
     5521 ggttgctcta gaacattcac tctagaacaa atgctctacg atgaccaggg tgagaaccga
     5581 ggaccgcatc gtggccggca tgatcgagtt gctgcgccgt cagggctacg cggcgaccgg
     5641 catgaagcag atcgtcgagg ccgggcaggc gccgatcggc tcgatctacc accacttccc
     5701 cggtgggaaa cgcgatgtcg ccgccgccgc actgagacag tccggcgcgg cctacgccga
     5761 actcgtcacc atgctcctcg ctccgatcga cgatccggcc gaaggcgtcg agtccgcatt
     5821 cgtcgcggcc gccgacacca tcgaatccgc gggctggttg aacatgtgcc ccgtcgccac
     5881 ggtcgccggc gaggtcgccg acaccgaacc cgcgctgcga gaggcggccg gcgaggtcat
     5941 ggcgtcgtgg atcgactcgg gcacatcgat gttcgtcgcc cgcgggatcc ccgaacccga
     6001 tgcccgcccc ctgacgttcg ctctcgtctc cgccctcgaa ggcgcgttcg tgatggcgcg
     6061 gacgcttcgg tcgacggaac ccatcctcgc cgccgggcgg gcgatgggcg cctacgcgcg
     6121 gtcgttggcg agggcgcgca ccgggtcgcc gacgggcagc gagcccgcgc cggacatcgc
     6181 atcgagccgg ctcgccgaca cggaccactg atcggcgcgc ccggcacctg tgagccggtt
     6241 cgttcgccat gcgccacgga tgcgccgaac ctagactcgc ctacaccatg acgagcgctg
     6301 aggattcccg atgaggtacc gccagaccat ctccgggacg acgtacgagt tcgacggact
     6361 ggtcgaactg atggccaaag ccacgccgcg ccgctccggc gacgaactcg ccgggtgcgc
     6421 cgccacctcc gatgccgaac gcgccgctgc cgcatggcag ttggccgatg tcccgctgtc
     6481 ggcattcctc gaggagatgc tcgtcccgta cgaatccgac gaggtcacgc gactgatcgt
     6541 cgacacccat gaccggcagg cgttcaccca gatcgcgcat ctgaccgtcg gcgggttccg
     6601 ggactggctg ctggaggcgt cgacggcgcc ggacgcggcc gaacgcatcg cccgcatctc
     6661 ccccgccgtg acgccggaga tggcggccgc gacgtcgaag ctcatgcgca accaggacct
     6721 cgtcctggtc gcctcggcga tccgggtgac ctccgccttc cgcaccacca tcggcctgcc
     6781 cgggcggatt gccacccggc tgcagccgaa ccatcccacc gacgatccgc gcgggatcgc
     6841 cgccgccaca ctcgacggcc tgctgatggg atgcggcgac gcagtcgtcg gcatcaaccc
     6901 ggcgtcggac tcgccccacg cgaccgcgga cctgctgcac atgctcgacg acatccggca
     6961 gcgccacgac atccccatgc agtcgtgcgt gctgtcgcat gtcacgacga ccgtcaacct
     7021 catcgggcag ggtgtacccg tcgatctcgt gttccagtcg atcgcgggaa ccgaaggagc
     7081 caacaaggcc ttcggggtcg acctggcgat cctccaggaa gccgacgagg ccgggcggtc
     7141 gctgaagcgg ggcaccgtcg gcgacaacgt catgtacctc gagaccggac aaggatcggc
     7201 cctctcggcc ggagcccacc tcgggaccgg tggcaagccc gtcgaccagc agaccctcga
     7261 ggcacgggcc tacgcggtgg cgcgcgcact ggacccgctg ctgatcaaca ccgtggtcgg
     7321 gttcatcgga cccgaatacc tctacgacgg caagcagatc atccgcgccg gcctcgaaga
     7381 ccacttctgc ggcaagctgc tcggcctgcc gatgggcgtc gacgtctgct acaccaacca
     7441 cgccgaagcc gaccaggacg acatggacac gctcctgacg ctgctcggcg tcgcgggtgc
     7501 ggcgttcgtc atcgccgtcc ccggagccga cgacatcatg ctcggctacc agagcctgtc
     7561 ctttcacgac gcgctctacg tgcgacaggc actcgccctc cgccccgccc ccgagttcga
     7621 ggcctggctg gccgggctcg gcatggccga tgccgacggc cgcatactgc cggtcgaccc
     7681 agcgacctct cccctgctct ccctggcggc cggacgatga ccactccgga acagacaccg
     7741 ccccagacgg attcgtcgga tgccgacgtc tgggcaccgc tgcgccgcac gacgcgtgcc
     7801 cgtatcggcc tcggccgggc gggaaactcc ctgccgacgc gacgcgtcct cgaattccag
     7861 gccgcccatg cggccgcccg cgacgccgtg cacgagccgc tcgatgccga ggcgttcgcc
     7921 gccaccctgg ccgattcggg actcgacgag ccggtgatcg tcaccagcca ggcgtcgtcg
     7981 cgcagcgagt acctgcggcg gccggacctg ggccgcacac cggccgatct ctcccgggtt
     8041 ccccgctcgg acagcgagat cgggatcgtc atcgccgacg ggctctcccc gcgcgccgtc
     8101 gtcgaccatg cgcgcggact cctcgcggcc ctcgtcgacg cgttcgacgg ccggtactcg
     8161 atcgcccctc cggtgatcgc cacccaggcc cgggtcgcgc tcggggatca catcggcgag
     8221 gcgctcggcg tgtcgacgct gctcgtcatc atcggcgagc gaccggggtt gtcggtcgcc
     8281 gacagcctcg gcatctacct cacccacctc ccgcggccag gccgcaccga cgccgaccgc
     8341 aactgcatct ccaacatcca cccgcccgac gggttgcact atgaggtggc cgcgcggatc
     8401 gcggcctcgc tggtcgacgg ggcgcgcaag ctcggtcgat ccggcgtcgc actcaaggac
     8461 acctcgcgtc aggctgccct cgacgccgac gacccggcac ccaccatcga gtcctgacgc
     8521 gacgctgcgc gggatcactc agttgccgag gatcttcgcc tgttgcagcg gcgtactgcg
     8581 ggtcgggatg ctgccgcgcc cgcgggtccg gccggcgacc gcgtcctgct gcgcccaccg
     8641 gttcgcctgc cgccacgaca cccggttgct caccgccgtc tcggtaacgg cgatggaagg
     8701 gcttctcagt tcggccgccc ctcgggccac tccacgacga cgtagtcgac cggacggagt
     8761 tcgcgatcgg cgtcgtgccc gggcgtcgat gcggcggtca tgaccggaga tccacgacgg
     8821 catcgcccgg ctgcgcctgg tagaggccga cgatctcggt cgcgtacttc gtcgcgatgg
     8881 ggttgcggcg caacttcatc gtcggggtca gttcgtcgcc accgggttcc caggcggtcg
     8941 gcacgacggt gaaccgtttg acctgctcga cgcgggagag tttcccgttg cccgcccgga
     9001 tcgcccgggt gatctcctcc accacctgcg gatgcgacga caacccggcg agatcggact
     9061 gctggagatc gtggcgcctg gcgaaggcgt cgacggcctc cggatcgagg accaccagcg
     9121 cggacacgta cggtcgtccg tcgccgatcg ccaccacctg gctgatgagt gacgacgccg
     9181 ccttcatcgt gttctcgatg ttggtgggcg acatgttctt tccggcctcg ttgatgatca
     9241 gttccttctt gcggtcgacg atcgtgacgt gcccgtcggc gtcgatggtc gcgatgtcgc
     9301 cggtggccag ccacccgtcg gggtcgatgg tcgcggccgt cttgtcgggt tgcttgcggt
     9361 agccgttcat gacgaccggc ccgcgcacca ggagctcccc gtcctcggcg agcttgacct
     9421 cgatgccgcg aatgggcttg cccacgctcc ccatcttcag gtcgtcgggg gtggtcatcg
     9481 tggagacgcc ggtggtctcc gacatccccc acacctccag gaccgggatg ccgagcccga
     9541 ggaagaactt cagcacctcg accggtatcg ccgcggctcc cgagccggcg aaggccacct
     9601 cgtcgaggcc gagcgcggca cggaccttgt gcagcacgag tttgtcggcg agatcgtgct
     9661 ggatcgtgtc gaggatcccg agatcccttc cggcgagccg cgcctcggcg gccttgttcc
     9721 ccattgcgag ggcccacccg gcgagcgcct tcttgaccgg actggtctcc tcgcccagct
     9781 tggcctcgat gcccgcgcgg atcttctgcc agacacgcgg cacaccgaag aagaacgtcg
     9841 ggcggacgtc gggcagtgcg gccgcaatct cccgcggatc ggggacggtc gtgagctgca
     9901 tgccgcgcac catgttggcc gcgtgcgagg acacccggtc ggcgatgtgg gcggccggca
     9961 gatacgagat ggctcggtcg tcgaatccgg cgtcgacgat gtcggcgagg gatgcgagct
    10021 cggcgatgat gttgcggtgg gtgatctcca cgcccttcgg cgggccggtg gtgccggagg
    10081 tgtagatgag ggtggcgagg tcctcgggct ccaccgcctg ccaggacgcg gtgtagtcga
    10141 acccctcggg cggggagaga cgttcgacct cgtccagcga gatcgtgtcg ccgcctccgc
    10201 cgtcgacgag gacgatcgtc tcgacacccg agttcgcagc cgtgatcacc ggcaggaaca
    10261 cctgctcggt gaccacgacc ctgttctcgg cgttgccgaa cagatactcg atctgctcgg
    10321 gcgagctcgt gttgtagatc gagaacggca ccgcgccgag atgcagcgca gcggtgtcgg
    10381 ccaggtggaa ctccgggcgg ttggtcagca tgatgccgac ggtgtcgccc cgcgagacgc
    10441 ccagcgcggc aagccctccg gcgatggcct caacccgcct gccgtactcg gcccaggtga
    10501 gctgccgact tccgccgagc gtccggatcg cgacggcgtc gggacgcacc gtgaccgtct
    10561 gctggaatgc cgcgggcagt gttgcgacgt cgaccccggt ctcgtgggga aacgtgatca
    10621 gatctgttgc ggtcatggtc cctcgactcg ccgtcgtgaa tgtggtgagc gccacattag
    10681 cgagtcgagg gactcgggga gatcgattca ggactaacgg cctcagagcg agaaattgca
    10741 ggtcacaact gtttacccgg cgatgcgccc gcaccgaccg gcgacaccgt ccacgccccg
    10801 tcgccgctca gctgaagcac ctgggtgtgg tgctggtcgg tggtgctgcg gtgactgacc
    10861 gagacgatga tcgtgtccgg cagctcggtc cggatcagct tgtacagcgc gtgttcgagg
    10921 ccctcgtcga cggccgaggt cgcctcgtcc atgaacaccg cctccggtcg cgtcagcagg
    10981 atgcgggcga acgcgacgcg ctgttgctca cccggggaga ggaccttggc ccagtcctcc
    11041 tcgtcataga ggcggtccac caggtgcggc aggaacacct tctccagggc ctctctgatc
    11101 gcgtcgtcgc cgatgtcgtc gggcagcgcc ggatacgcga cggcggtccg caggtcgccg
    11161 agcgggatgt agggcatctg cgaaaggaac agcgtcttgt tgcccgccgg acgcgcgaac
    11221 tcgccgtcga tgtagggcca cagcccggcc aggccgcgca gcagcgtcgt cttgccggcg
    11281 ccggaacgcc ccttgatgac cagggcatcc cccggatcga gcgagaggtc gagagcgtgg
    11341 atcagttcgt cgccgttcgg ggtcttgacg tcgatgtcgg ccagtcgcac cgcgcggtcg
    11401 cggtcgacgg tcgagatctc gggcatggtc cgcgacttgg tgtcggcgtc ggcgaggccg
    11461 tcgaggcgga tgatcgaggc gcgcaatccg gtgaacgtgt cgtagttctg gcggaagaac
    11521 gacagcgcgt cgtgcatctc gccgaatgcc gacgccgtct gctgcatgtc gccgagcttg
    11581 atctggcctt cgaagaatcg cggcgcctgg accaggtacg ggaacacgac cgacaactgg
    11641 ttcaccacga agttccagcc gttgaagatg atcgagacgt agacgatctg ccagtagttc
    11701 ttgatgacct cggcgaatcg tgccatcagg ccgttgtgct cgaccttctc gccgcggtag
    11761 aaggcgatgt tctcggcgcc gtcgcggacc cggaccagcg cgtagcggaa gttcgcggtg
    11821 aggcgttcct gccagaagtt gaggcggatg aggggccggc cgagtacgaa cgcgatgatc
    11881 gaggtcagca gtacgtagct gagcaccagc cacatcatca tccgcgggat ctcgacgccg
    11941 aacagcgtca ccgggcccga gagctcccac aggatctggg tgaacgacac gatcgacgcc
//
LOCUS       contig00002.v54000-61000 6960 bp    DNA     linear       15-JAN-2020
DEFINITION  Gordonia species strain strain.
ACCESSION   
VERSION
KEYWORDS    .
SOURCE      Gordonia species
  ORGANISM  Gordonia species
            Unclassified.
COMMENT     Annotated using prokka 1.14.0 from
            https://github.com/tseemann/prokka.
FEATURES             Location/Qualifiers
     source          1..6960
                     /organism="Gordonia species"
                     /mol_type="genomic DNA"
                     /strain="strain"
     CDS             complement(62..322)
                     /gene="ptsH"
                     /locus_tag="c00002_00001"
                     /inference="ab initio prediction:Prodigal:2.6"
                     /inference="similar to AA sequence:UniProtKB:O50515"
                     /codon_start=1
                     /transl_table=11
                     /product="Phosphocarrier protein HPr"
                     /translation="MPSTIATVASAIGLHARPATIIAEAVTGTGSTVTLALEGSEPVD
                     AGSALMIMTLGAEKGTRVVVTADDQAALDKVVELIETDLDAD"
     CDS             complement(508..2628)
                     /gene="fruA"
                     /locus_tag="c00002_00002"
                     /inference="ab initio prediction:Prodigal:2.6"
                     /inference="similar to AA sequence:UniProtKB:P71012"
                     /codon_start=1
                     /transl_table=11
                     /product="PTS system fructose-specific EIIABC component"
                     /db_xref="COG:COG1299"
                     /translation="MTERIITAQTVSLDVDAGADPAAVITALSDALGAAGRTTDPADL
                     ARAALEREAKSATGLPGGIAIPHARTASVTAAGLAMARLSRKVDFGAPDGPADLVFLI
                     AAPEGGAAEHMKLLSSLARALVRPEFVAALREAETAERVIELVTEATDPGASKKTTPD
                     KAPDEALQKTPEKTPARAPEESPTPTVSAAAPEEATRPRLLAITACPTGIAHTYMAAD
                     ALKYAAERAGVELAVETQGSSATTPFDPAQIDAADAIIFATDIGVKDRGRFHGKPVIS
                     SGVKRAINEPDAMIAEAVAAARNPNAARVVEGCGEVSGVDAPATAGGTGTGLAARTRQ
                     ALMTGVSYMIPFVAAGGLLIALGFLLAGYEIANTTLDAGGSLDDAAYIALNNSLWDLP
                     SGGLLQYLGAVSFAIGSGVMGLAVPVLAGYISFAIADRPGIAPGFVAGIVSLAVGASF
                     IGALIGGLIAGAVCLWISRLPVPQWSRGLMPVVVIPLFGSIVVGGLLYMVLGKPLAWL
                     TEQMNSGLESMSGGSAIVLGIVLGLMMCFDLGGPVNKTAYLFATAGIADAATAGPAQL
                     QIMAAVMCAGMVPPLALALATVLRPGLFTEPERENGKAAWLLGASFISEGAIPFAAVD
                     PFRVIPSMMAGGALSGALIMAFGVELRAPHGGIFVFFAMNNWVLFLVALAAGTLLSAI
                     VVIAAKQFGRTRELTRADVQALAV"
     CDS             complement(2625..3605)
                     /gene="pfkB"
                     /locus_tag="c00002_00003"
                     /EC_number="2.7.1.11"
                     /inference="ab initio prediction:Prodigal:2.6"
                     /inference="similar to AA sequence:UniProtKB:P06999"
                     /codon_start=1
                     /transl_table=11
                     /product="ATP-dependent 6-phosphofructokinase isozyme 2"
                     /db_xref="COG:COG1105"
                     /translation="MILTVTANPSLDRTLELGGPLRRGEVQRAGVVRAQPGGKGVNVS
                     RTVATAGLATCALLPARPGDPLLAALDDLGLPYDAVSVDDEVRSNVTIAESDGTTTKV
                     NAPGVPLTPEQLDELTTLIRTHAEGAAWVTLCGSLPPGVPHDWYRRIADALMTAGCRV
                     AVDTSGEPLRAAAAGRLDLIKPNEDELAELTGTDPAVFRAALSRNDLGPVVDAASTLV
                     EQIGGNVLATLGARGAVLVTRAGTWIATPPPVTPRSTVGAGDSSLAGYLIAQSSGAPA
                     PDCLRHAVAYGSAAAALAGTASPTPDQLNPAGVTVTEFCSPTPSPAKDMS"
     CDS             complement(3602..4372)
                     /gene="srlR"
                     /locus_tag="c00002_00004"
                     /inference="ab initio prediction:Prodigal:2.6"
                     /inference="similar to AA sequence:UniProtKB:P15082"
                     /codon_start=1
                     /transl_table=11
                     /product="Glucitol operon repressor"
                     /db_xref="COG:COG1349"
                     /translation="MYAEERQQAIADEVRVAGRASVAELAAKFDVTSETVRRDLAVLE
                     KAGHVQRVHGGAVRPEVMRVVAELGVAERETAQTEEKAAIGRAAMSFLPPDGGSVLFD
                     AGTTTYRAAEALPRDRTLTLITNSLPIAGLLAARHVDGLHALGGRVRGLTQATVGAQT
                     VAALSRMRITTTFVGTNGLTEAHGLSTPDPDEAAVKSAMVAAAQRVIVLADSSKMGRE
                     ELSGFATVDDIDVLVTDSGIDPQFSAALSARGIEVVIA"
     CDS             4477..6177
                     /gene="ptsI"
                     /locus_tag="c00002_00005"
                     /EC_number="2.7.3.9"
                     /inference="ab initio prediction:Prodigal:2.6"
                     /inference="similar to AA sequence:UniProtKB:P23533"
                     /codon_start=1
                     /transl_table=11
                     /product="Phosphoenolpyruvate-protein phosphotransferase"
                     /db_xref="COG:COG1080"
                     /translation="MTQTLTGTPVVGGVAYGPALWPGVRPDYSAEALGSTSEVPEDRR
                     ADEVERFARAAAVVAARLRDRASQNTGAAAEVLAATAALAEDRGWVGAATKLVEKGVS
                     APAAAAAATEQFAAVFSRMGGLMAERVTDLNDVRDRVVAELLGLPEPGVPTPDVPSVL
                     LADDLAPADTAGLDPATTIALVTRLGGPTSHTAIIARQLGIPCVVAVPGLGAIDVGTP
                     VLVDGTAGEVVVAPDAAEAQERVTAHRRRAARIAGWTGPGRTADGVEVAVLANVADGA
                     SARAATAHPVEGVGLFRTELAFLGRADEPSVDDQAAIYREVFDAFAGRKVVVRTLDAG
                     SDRPLRFVDHPDEANPALGVRGDRIALAHPEVRERQLDAIAQAARETGSRPWVMAPMI
                     ASPAEAAAFAARVRARDLVAGVMVEVPAAAILAPAILAEVDFVSIGTNDLTQYTMAAD
                     RMSADLSALTDPWQPAVLHLVAAVAKAGRALGKPVGVCGEAAADPALACVLVGLGVTS
                     LSSAPAASAAVGAALGEVTLTACENAAAAALATTDPAAARAAAAAVLGSEPEGVRSAG
                     "
     CDS             complement(6161..6868)
                     /gene="lexA"
                     /locus_tag="c00002_00006"
                     /EC_number="3.4.21.88"
                     /inference="ab initio prediction:Prodigal:2.6"
                     /inference="similar to AA sequence:UniProtKB:P9WHR7"
                     /codon_start=1
                     /transl_table=11
                     /product="LexA repressor"
                     /db_xref="COG:COG1974"
                     /translation="MSDDGGKRTPPRGADEPVSPEDIVAAEASLTPRQRGVLEVIRKS
                     VRERGYPPSIREIGDAVGLTSTSSVAHQLRTLERKGLLKRDANRPRAVNIAPNEPPTP
                     TSPNGEPLPEPTFVPVLGRIAAGGPILAEEAVEDVFPLPRELVGEGSLFLLKVVGESM
                     IDAAICDGDWVVVRQQNVADNGDIVAAMIDGEATVKTFKRQKGHVWLMPHNELFDPIP
                     GDDAVILGKVVTVIRRI"
ORIGIN      
        1 ggtccgagtc cccgcgtcgc tggcgggtga gctggccccg ttgcgggtct agcctccgtc
       61 ctcagtccgc gtcgagatcg gtctcgatga gctcgacgac cttgtcgagc gcggcctgat
      121 cgtcggcggt caccacgacc ctggtgccct tctcggcgcc gagggtcatg atcatcagcg
      181 cagagcccgc atcgaccggc tcggagccct cgagggcgag ggtcacggtg ctaccggtgc
      241 cggtgacggc ctcggcgatg atcgtggccg gacgcgcgtg cagaccgatc gcggacgcga
      301 cggtggcgat ggtgctgggc atggtgcctc ctgtatgggg tcgttctgtg cggggtcttt
      361 gtgtgggtcg ttgtacggcc gtgtcgtcgg ggttctgtgg gggctgttcg tggcggatcg
      421 ttcggtgcgg atcgttcggt gcggatcgtc cggcgcggat cgtccggcgc ggatcgtccg
      481 gcgcggaccg ggcgcgcggg tcgaccttca gactgccagg gcctgcacgt cggcccgggt
      541 gagctcacgg gtccggccga actgcttcgc cgcgatcacc acgatcgcgc tgagcagggt
      601 tccggcggcc agggcgacga ggaacagcac ccagttgttc atggcgaaga agacgaagat
      661 gccgccgtgc ggggcgcgca actccacacc gaaggccatg atgagcgcac cggagagcgc
      721 gccaccggcc atcatcgacg ggatgacccg gaacgggtcg accgcggcga acgggatggc
      781 gccctcggag atgaacgacg cgccgaggag ccaggcggcc ttgccgttct cgcgctcggg
      841 ctcggtgaac aggcccggtc gcagcaccgt ggccagtgcc agtgcgagcg gcgggaccat
      901 accggcgcac atgaccgcgg ccatgatctg gagctgcgcg ggacctgcgg tcgcggcgtc
      961 ggcgataccg gcggtggcga acaggtaggc ggtcttgttg accggcccgc ccaggtcgaa
     1021 gcacatcatc aggccgagca cgatgcccaa cacgatcgcc gacccaccgg acatcgactc
     1081 cagcccggag ttcatctgct cggtcagcca cgcaagcggc ttgccgagca ccatgtagag
     1141 cagaccgccg acgacgatgc tgccgaacag cgggatcacc acaaccggca tcagccctcg
     1201 cgaccattgc ggtaccggca atcgcgagat ccacaggcac accgcgccgg cgatgagacc
     1261 gccgatcagc gcgccgatga agctcgcgcc gaccgccagg gacacgatgc ccgcgacgaa
     1321 acccggagcg ataccgggcc ggtcggcgat ggcgaacgag atgtacccgg cgaggaccgg
     1381 gaccgccaga cccatcaccc ccgagccgat cgcgaagctc accgcgccga ggtactgcag
     1441 gagaccgccg gacggcagat cccagaggct gttgttgagc gcgatgtagg ccgcgtcgtc
     1501 gagtgaacca ccggcgtcga gcgtggtgtt ggcgatctcg tagccggcca gcaggaagcc
     1561 gagggcgatc agcagacctc cggccgcgac gaacgggatc atgtagctga caccggtcat
     1621 cagcgcctgc cgggttcggg ccgcgagacc cgtgcccgtg ccgccggccg tggcgggcgc
     1681 atccaccccc gacacttcac cgcacccctc gacgacgcgt gccgcgttcg gattccttgc
     1741 cgctgcaacg gcttccgcga tcatggcgtc gggctcgttg atcgcccgct tcacgccgga
     1801 ggagatgacc ggcttgccgt ggaagcggcc gcgatccttc accccgatgt cggtggcgaa
     1861 gatgatcgcg tccgcggcgt cgatctgcgc cgggtcgaac ggcgtggtcg ccgacgatcc
     1921 ctgcgtctcg acagcgagtt cgacgcccgc gcgctcggcc gcgtacttga gcgcgtcggc
     1981 cgccatgtag gtgtgcgcga tcccggtggg acatgcggtg atcgctagga ggcgcggcct
     2041 ggtggcctcc tcgggcgccg cggcggacac cgtcggcgtg ggagactcct ccggagccct
     2101 cgcgggggtc ttctccgggg tcttctgcag ggcctcgtcg ggcgccttgt ccggggtggt
     2161 cttcttcgac gcgccgggat cggtcgcctc ggtcaccagc tcgatgaccc gttcggccgt
     2221 ctccgcctcc cgcagtgctg cgacgaactc cgggcgcacc agcgcacggg ccagcgaact
     2281 cagcagcttc atgtgctcgg cggcgccgcc ctcgggtgcc gcgatgagga agacgagatc
     2341 ggcggggccg tcgggggcgc cgaagtcgac cttccgggac agcctcgcca tcgcgagacc
     2401 cgccgctgtc accgacgcgg tgcgcgcatg cgggatcgcg atgccgccgg gaagcccggt
     2461 ggcggacttg gcctcccgct cgagcgccgc gcgggccagg tcggcagggt cggtcgtccg
     2521 cccggccgcg ccgagcgcat cgctgagggc ggtgatgacg gcggcgggat cggcgccggc
     2581 gtcgacgtcg agactcaccg tctgcgcggt gatgattcgc tcggtcatga catgtccttc
     2641 gcgggggatg gggtggggct gcagaactcg gtcacggtga ccccggccgg gttcagctgg
     2701 tcgggcgtcg gggatgcggt gccggcgagt gcggcggccg ccgacccgta ggcgacggcg
     2761 tgacgcaggc agtcgggcgc cggcgctccg gatgattgtg cgatgaggta tccggcgagc
     2821 gaggagtccc cggcaccgac cgtgctgcgc ggcgtgaccg gcggcggggt ggcgatccag
     2881 gtgccggccc gggtgaccag tacggcgcca cgggcgccga gggtggccag gacgttcccg
     2941 ccgatctgct cgaccagtgt cgacgcggca tccaccacgg gcccgagatc attgcgcgac
     3001 aacgccgctc ggaacacggc cggatcggtg ccggtgagct cggcgagttc gtcctcgttc
     3061 ggcttgatca ggtcgagtcg gccggcggcc gcggcgcgca acggttcgcc ggaggtgtcg
     3121 acggcgacgc ggcaccctgc ggtcatcagc gcgtcggcga tgcggcgata ccagtcgtgc
     3181 ggcacgcccg gtggcagtga accgcagagg gtgacccagg ccgcgccctc ggcgtgggtt
     3241 cggatcagcg tggtgagctc gtcgagctgt tccggcgtga gcggtacacc gggggcgttc
     3301 accttggtgg tcgtgccgtc ggactcggcg atggtgacgt tcgaacgcac ctcgtcgtcg
     3361 acggaaactg cgtcgtatgg gagcccgagg tcgtcgaggg cggcgagcag cgggtcgccg
     3421 ggacgcgcgg ggagtagcgc acaggtcgcc agccccgccg tcgcgacggt gcgggacaca
     3481 ttgactccct tgccgcccgg ctgcgcccgg acgactcccg cgcgctggac ctcgccgcga
     3541 cgcaggggcc cgccgagctc gagagtgcgg tcgaggctcg gattggcggt gacggtcagg
     3601 atcacgcgat cacgacctcg atgccgcgtg cggacagcgc ggccgagaac tgcgggtcga
     3661 tcccggaatc tgtgacgagg acgtcgatgt cgtcgacggt cgcgaacccg gagagctcct
     3721 cgcggcccat cttcgagctg tcggcgagca cgatgacccg ctgtgccgcg gcgaccatcg
     3781 cggacttcac cgccgcctcg tcggggtccg gagtggatag tccgtgcgct tcggtgaggc
     3841 cgttggtgcc gacgaacgtg gtggtgatcc gcatccggga cagtgcggcc acggtctgcg
     3901 cgcccacggt cgcctgggtc aggccgcgca cgcggccccc gagtgcgtgc aggccgtcga
     3961 cgtggcgggc ggcgagcagg ccggcgatgg gcaggctgtt ggtgatgagg gtcagtgtgc
     4021 gatcgcgggg cagtgcctcg gccgcgcgat aggtcgtggt gccggcgtcg aacaggaccg
     4081 atccgccgtc gggtgggaga aaggacatcg cggcacgacc gatcgcggcc ttctcctcgg
     4141 tctgggcggt ctcccgctcg gcgacgccga gttctgcgac gacacgcatc acctcggggc
     4201 ggacggcccc gccgtgcacg cgctgcacgt gtcccgcctt ctcgagaacc gcgaggtcgc
     4261 gacgaacggt ctcgctggtc acatcgaact tcgcggcgag ctcggccacc gatgcccggc
     4321 ccgcgacgcg aacctcgtcg gcgatggcct gttgtctctc ctcggcgtac acgctgctcc
     4381 gatctgatgt ggggtcgtgt tggtttcggt gttgatgtga ttctgtttac gcttgtttgt
     4441 gttgacaagt caaggtgttt ttgtaagcgt ggtcacatga cgcagacact gacaggcacc
     4501 ccggtcgtcg gtggcgtggc ctacggcccc gcgctctggc cgggggtgcg gcccgattac
     4561 tccgccgagg cgctcggttc gaccagcgag gtgccggagg atcgtcgagc ggacgaggtc
     4621 gaacggttcg cccgcgccgc agctgtcgtg gccgcacgcc tgcgtgaccg ggcgtcacag
     4681 aacaccggcg cggccgccga ggtgctcgcc gcgacggcag cgctcgcaga ggaccgcggc
     4741 tgggtcggtg cggcgacgaa gctcgtcgag aagggggtga gcgcaccggc ggcggccgcg
     4801 gccgcaaccg aacagttcgc cgcggtgttc agcaggatgg gcggcctgat ggccgaacgc
     4861 gtcaccgacc tcaacgacgt ccgcgaccgc gtcgtcgccg aacttctcgg cctgccggag
     4921 cccggcgtcc cgacgccgga cgtcccgtcg gtgctgctcg ccgatgatct cgcgcccgcc
     4981 gacaccgcgg gtctcgaccc cgccacgacc atcgcgctgg tgacccgtct cggcggcccc
     5041 accagtcaca ccgcgatcat cgcgcgccag ctcgggatcc cgtgtgtcgt cgccgtgccc
     5101 ggactcggcg cgatcgacgt gggcacaccg gttctcgtcg acgggaccgc gggagaggtc
     5161 gtcgtcgccc ccgacgccgc ggaggcgcag gagagggtca cggcacatcg acgtcgcgcc
     5221 gcgcggatcg cgggctggac cggacccggc cgcaccgccg acggcgtcga ggtcgccgtc
     5281 ctggccaacg tcgcagacgg cgcgtcggcc cgcgccgcga cggcgcatcc cgtcgaaggg
     5341 gtgggcctgt tccgcaccga actagccttt ctcggacgcg ccgacgagcc gtcggtcgac
     5401 gaccaggccg ccatctaccg cgaggtcttc gacgcgttcg ccggccggaa ggtggtcgtg
     5461 cgcaccctcg acgcaggctc ggacaggccg ctgcggttcg tcgaccaccc ggacgaggcc
     5521 aacccggccc tcggtgtgcg cggtgatcgg atcgcgttgg cgcacccgga ggtccgtgaa
     5581 cgccagctcg acgcgatagc acaggcggcg cgggagaccg ggagccggcc gtgggtgatg
     5641 gcgccgatga tcgcctcgcc ggccgaggcc gcggccttcg cggcgcgggt acgcgcgcgc
     5701 gacctcgtcg ccggggtcat ggtcgaggtg cccgccgcgg cgatcctcgc gcccgcgatc
     5761 ctcgccgagg tcgacttcgt gtcgatcggc accaatgacc tcacgcagta cacgatggcc
     5821 gccgaccgga tgtcggccga cctctccgcc ctcaccgacc cgtggcaacc cgcggtactg
     5881 cacctcgtcg cggcggtcgc gaaagccggt cgcgccctgg gtaaaccggt gggcgtctgc
     5941 ggcgaggcgg cggccgaccc ggctctggcg tgcgtcctgg tgggtctcgg cgtcacctcg
     6001 ctgtcgagtg ccccggccgc gtccgcggcc gtcggcgccg cactcggcga ggtcactctc
     6061 accgcatgtg agaacgcggc ggccgctgcg ctggccacca ccgatccggc tgcggcccgc
     6121 gcggcggccg ccgcggtgct cggaagtgaa cccgagggtg tcagatccgc cggatgacgg
     6181 tgacgacctt gcccaggatg acggcgtcgt caccggggat cgggtcgaac aactcgttgt
     6241 gcggcatcag ccacacatga cccttctggc gcttgaacgt cttgaccgtg gcctcgccgt
     6301 cgatcatcgc ggccacgatg tcgccgttgt cggccacgtt ctgctgacgg accaccaccc
     6361 agtcgccatc gcagatcgcc gcgtcgatca tcgactcgcc gacgaccttc agcaggaaca
     6421 gcgagccctc gccgacgagc tcacggggga gtgggaacac gtcctcgacg gcctcctcgg
     6481 cgaggatcgg gccgccggcg gcgatccggc cgaggaccgg gacgaaggtc ggctcgggga
     6541 gcggctcgcc gttgggggag gtcggggtcg gaggctcgtt cggggctatg ttgaccgcgc
     6601 gcggacggtt ggcgtcgcgc ttgaggagtc ccttgcgctc gagcgtgcgc aactggtggg
     6661 ccaccgagga ggtggaggtg aggccgaccg cgtcgccgat ctcccggatg ctcggcgggt
     6721 agccacgctc gcgcaccgac ttgcggatca cctcgaggac gccgcgctga cgcggcgtga
     6781 gggaggcctc cgcagccacg atgtcctcgg ggctgacggg ctcgtcggcg ccccgcggtg
     6841 gagtgcgctt accgccgtca tcgctcatgg tcgggttcct ctcgattccg aacgtgctgg
     6901 tagatggctt cgactgcgga cgagcctaac cgaggatccc gcccgcatca aacatttgtt
//
LOCUS       contig00013.v2700-8000  5280 bp    DNA     linear       15-JAN-2020
DEFINITION  Gordonia species strain strain.
ACCESSION   
VERSION
KEYWORDS    .
SOURCE      Gordonia species
  ORGANISM  Gordonia species
            Unclassified.
COMMENT     Annotated using prokka 1.14.0 from
            https://github.com/tseemann/prokka.
FEATURES             Location/Qualifiers
     source          1..5280
                     /organism="Gordonia species"
                     /mol_type="genomic DNA"
                     /strain="strain"
     CDS             complement(557..1810)
                     /gene="purD"
                     /locus_tag="c00013_00001"
                     /EC_number="6.3.4.13"
                     /inference="ab initio prediction:Prodigal:2.6"
                     /inference="similar to AA sequence:UniProtKB:P9WHM9"
                     /codon_start=1
                     /transl_table=11
                     /product="Phosphoribosylamine--glycine ligase"
                     /db_xref="COG:COG0151"
                     /translation="MRVLVIGSGGREHALLIGLKNDPSVTDLHVAPGNAGTSAIATNH
                     AVDIVSGEAVVALARKIGADLVVIGPEVPLVAGVADTLREAGIATFGPSARAAQIEGS
                     KAFAKDVMAAAGVRTAHAEVVDNPAHLDAALDRFGPTWVVKDDGLAAGKGVVVTTDRD
                     VARDHAAECLESGHPVLLESFLDGPEVSLFCLVDGETVVPLLPAQDHKRVGDNDAGPN
                     TGGMGAYTPLPWLPEGMTERIVDEVVKPVAAEMVKRGIPFSGLLYAGLAIGKDGPAVV
                     EFNCRFGDPETQAVLALLKSPLGEALYATATGKLAELPPLEWQDGAAVTVVVAAENYP
                     GKPRTGDVITGAEAEGVLHAGTARNADGQIVSAGGRVLAVVGTGADLAEARAQAYSRI
                     EKVKLPGSHYRSDIGRKALEGQISI"
     CDS             1900..4038
                     /locus_tag="c00013_00002"
                     /inference="ab initio prediction:Prodigal:2.6"
                     /codon_start=1
                     /transl_table=11
                     /product="hypothetical protein"
                     /translation="MSAPATTLGRMATLTPDQLSAANRVITSLAGEGARLREDQLRAV
                     TALAGGEPGAPGARVLVVQATGWGKSAVYWSATAIIRAGGGGPTLIVSPLLSLMRDQV
                     AAAERGGLSAATLNSSNVEEWSAIEARLASGDLDVLLVSPERLANPGFGRRVLDALAG
                     NLGLLVIDEAHAVSDWGHDFRPDYRRVADVLRSVNPTTPVLATTATANARVTEDVAAQ
                     LDSGSDAPTLVLRGPLARKSLHLNVLDGLSPVQRYGWVAQALPHLPGSGIVYVLTVAD
                     ADRLVEAIRAVHGDEVPVAAYTGQLDAGRRHELEDALLRNQVKALVATSALGMGYDKP
                     DLGFVVHVGSPPSPVSYYQQVGRAGRALDDAVVMLLASQTDDRIWEHFATATIPDPDK
                     MRDLLAALESAGEPQSVIQLEAATRFRRSRIELMLKQLAVDGVTDRTPDGWVATGEPW
                     TYDAAHYEGVLAVRRREADIMRDYIAGRTCLMRLLTESLDDPEAADCGRCSVCRGRLS
                     EGLPDAADPEVVRTITATLRRKATTLDPRKMWPGGEFGRRGRIPADLLAEPGRVLAHA
                     DAPEWVEVLAEARRGDEHALAELGDAAVATLAAWVRETGIRADVIVSLRLAGTNLAET
                     LAEHLRTVGKRGGGAYPVRPGDPPADATGAVEAAYWRDRLGDPPDVAGQNVLLVVDAN
                     SSGWPITLAAAALREAGANAVLPLLIHRTV"
     CDS             complement(4124..5248)
                     /locus_tag="c00013_00003"
                     /EC_number="2.3.1.20"
                     /inference="ab initio prediction:Prodigal:2.6"
                     /inference="similar to AA sequence:UniProtKB:P9WKB3"
                     /codon_start=1
                     /transl_table=11
                     /product="Putative diacylglycerol O-acyltransferase"
                     /translation="MRRVGAAAPGTVDTVLEMARVAAMDDFDRARPLWEATLVEGLAD
                     GGAAVVCRFHHALTDGVGAVEIVGRLFDLTPEPEARPAATVGVDPETRGAWWREYLDP
                     IGFGARQATATVTDVVRSVPGLAFDALRHPVSTATGAVETAASVYRTVRPVDETGSAL
                     MTERSSVRHLDVHEVPLEKLRQAGHAGGGSLNDAFVAGVAGGLRRYHEKHGADVGDLH
                     LCMPINLRTADDDPGGNRITLMRFDVPVGESDPAQRIAEIHRRTTRVRDERSLPHTQL
                     IAAAMNLVPRWYVGAVLRHVDFLCSDVPGIPVPVYVGGARILAQYAFGPTIGAAVNVT
                     LLGYVDVCELGIDVDTGAIADVDVFHACLVDGFDEVLALA"
ORIGIN      
        1 gaacagtcgc tttgggatgc gagatgagct cctcggcgag accgggcgga gggtccacct
       61 ccacaccatc cttcatcacc aggatctcgc ccctgctgcc ctggtcgacg gtcggggatc
      121 actcgggccc gacctcgatc ttcgacaggt cggcggcgag ctcgtcgtcc gtggcctcgt
      181 acacaccggc tgccgtccgt gtcgcggcgg cggccgttgc gtagcacgag gcgagcgctc
      241 ggatcggctc gcgcaccgca tccgcggcgg tgctcgcgta gaacgccgtc tccgaaccgg
      301 gtaggcacgc ggcgactcgc gcgaaagctc cgacagcccg cagctgccga cggcggcgcc
      361 cgagccttcg gcgatgcctg cgaatccacg caacaggtct ggatcgacct tgacccccga
      421 cacccacatc ccccttgttg acgcgctcgg tttcgccgca cacgctaaca ccgccggggc
      481 cggacgagac ccaccagtcc acaggggaga gacggaacag agatgggctc agatcggccc
      541 gcatccctcc cgccggctag atgctgatct gcccctcgag cgccttgcga ccgatgtcgg
      601 aacggtagtg cgagccgggg agcttgacct tctcgatgcg ggagtacgcc tgggcgcggg
      661 cctcggcgag atcagcgccg gtcccgacga ccgcgaggac gcggccgccc gcggagacga
      721 tctggccgtc ggcgttgcgg gcggtgccgg cgtgcaggac gccctcggcc tcggccccgg
      781 tgatgacgtc gccggtgcgc ggcttgcccg ggtagttctc ggcggcgacg accaccgtga
      841 ccgcggcgcc gtcctgccat tcgagcggcg ggagttcggc gagcttgccg gtcgcggtcg
      901 cgtagagcgc ctcaccgagc ggggacttca gcagggcgag caccgcctgg gtctcgggat
      961 cgccgaaccg gcagttgaac tcgacgacgg ccgggccgtc cttgccgatc gcgagacccg
     1021 cgtacagcag gcccgagaac gggatgccgc gcttgaccat ctcggcggcg acgggcttga
     1081 cgacctcgtc gacgatgcgc tcggtcatgc cctccggcag ccacggcagc ggggtgtagg
     1141 cacccatgcc gccggtgttg gggccggcat cgttgtcgcc gacgcgcttg tgatcctgcg
     1201 cgggcagcag gggcaccacc gtctcgccgt cgacgaggca gaacagcgag acctcggggc
     1261 cgtcgaggaa ggattcgagc agcaccgggt ggccggattc gaggcattct gcggcgtgat
     1321 cgcgcgcgac gtcgcggtcg gtggtgacga cgacgccctt gcccgcggcg agaccgtcgt
     1381 ccttgaccac ccaggtcggg ccgaaacggt cgagggcggc gtcgagatga gccgggttgt
     1441 cgacgacctc ggcgtgggcg gtgcgcaccc cggcggcggc catgacgtcc ttggcgaagg
     1501 ccttcgagcc ctcgatctgg gcggccctgg cgctcgggcc gaaggtggcg atcccggcct
     1561 cgcgcagggt gtcggcgact ccggcgacga gcgggacctc gggaccgatc acgaccaggt
     1621 cggccccgat cttgcgggcg agggcgacca ccgcctcgcc ggagacgatg tcgactgcgt
     1681 gattcgtggc gatggccgac gtgcccgcgt tccccggggc cacatgcagg tcggtgaccg
     1741 acggatcgtt cttgaggccg atgaggaggg catgttcgcg gccgcccgag ccgatcacga
     1801 gtacgcgcac gcacaagact ctaatcgacc gacgggtgcg cggcgtgagg cggtgagagc
     1861 ggcgaacaag ccgcgcggcc gcacaccgat ggagcagccg tgtcggcgcc cgccactaca
     1921 ttggggcgca tggccaccct caccccggac cagctgtccg ccgcgaaccg cgtgatcacc
     1981 agcctggcgg gtgagggcgc ccggctgcgg gaggatcaac tgcgggcggt caccgcactc
     2041 gccggcggcg agcccggcgc acccggggcc cgcgtgctgg tggtccaggc gaccggctgg
     2101 ggcaagtccg cggtctactg gtcggcgacc gcgatcatcc gggcgggcgg gggcggtccg
     2161 acgctgatcg tgtccccgct gctgtcgctg atgcgcgatc aggtggccgc cgccgaacgc
     2221 ggcggcctgt ccgcggccac cctgaactcg tcgaacgtcg aggagtggtc ggcgatcgag
     2281 gcacgcctgg cgtcgggcga tctcgacgtg ctgctggtgt ccccggagcg gctggccaac
     2341 ccgggcttcg gccggcgtgt gctcgacgcc ctggccggga atctcggact gctggtgatc
     2401 gacgaggcgc acgccgtctc cgactggggg cacgacttcc ggcccgacta ccggcgcgtc
     2461 gccgacgtgc tgcggtcggt caacccgacc accccggttc tcgccaccac ggcaaccgcg
     2521 aacgcgcgcg tcaccgagga cgtcgccgcc cagctcgact ccggctctga cgcgcccacg
     2581 ctggttctcc gcgggccgct ggcccgaaag tcgctgcacc tcaacgtcct cgacggcctg
     2641 tcgccggtgc agcgttacgg ctgggtggcg caggcgctcc cccacctgcc cggttcgggc
     2701 atcgtgtacg tgctcaccgt cgccgacgcc gatcgtctcg tcgaggccat ccgcgccgtc
     2761 cacggcgacg aggtgcccgt cgcggcctac accggacagc tcgacgccgg ccggcgccac
     2821 gaactcgaag acgcactgct gcgcaaccag gtcaaggcgc tggtcgcgac atcggccctc
     2881 gggatgggtt atgacaagcc cgatctgggc ttcgtcgtgc acgtcggctc gccgccgtca
     2941 ccggtctcct actaccagca ggtcggacgt gccggccgcg ctctcgacga cgcggtggtg
     3001 atgctgttgg cgtcgcagac cgacgaccgg atctgggagc acttcgcgac ggcgaccatc
     3061 cccgaccccg acaagatgcg cgacctgctg gccgccttgg aatccgcggg cgaaccgcag
     3121 tcggtgatcc agctcgaggc cgcgacccgt tttcggcgca gccggatcga gttgatgctc
     3181 aagcagctcg ccgtcgacgg cgtcaccgac cgcacccccg acggctgggt cgccaccggc
     3241 gagccgtgga cctacgacgc cgcgcactac gagggtgtcc tcgccgtccg ccggcgcgag
     3301 gccgacatca tgcgcgacta catcgccggg cgcacgtgcc tgatgcggct gctgaccgag
     3361 tcgctcgacg accccgaggc ggccgattgc ggccgttgct cggtgtgtcg cggccgcctc
     3421 agcgagggcc ttcccgacgc cgccgacccg gaggtggtgc ggacgatcac cgcgaccctg
     3481 cgtcgcaagg cgacgaccct cgacccccgg aagatgtggc cgggaggcga attcggtcgc
     3541 cgcggcagga ttccggccga cctcctggcc gaacccggcc gggtcctcgc ccacgccgat
     3601 gccccggaat gggtcgaggt gctcgccgag gcccgcaggg gtgacgaaca cgccctcgcc
     3661 gagctcggcg acgcggccgt cgcgacgctg gccgcgtggg tccgcgagac cgggatccgc
     3721 gccgacgtca tcgtgtccct gcggctggcc ggcacgaacc tcgccgagac cctcgccgag
     3781 caccttcgca ccgtcggaaa gcgcggcggc ggagcatatc cggtccgccc gggcgatccg
     3841 ccggccgatg cgactggcgc ggtcgaggcc gcctactggc gcgaccgcct cggcgatcca
     3901 cccgacgtcg ccgggcagaa cgtcctactg gtggtcgacg ccaattcgtc gggctggccg
     3961 atcacgctcg ccgcggccgc actgcgcgag gcgggcgcga atgcggttct gccgctgctg
     4021 atccaccgga cggtctgaaa cacgcgcaaa ctcacccttt ttggacagac ccaccactcg
     4081 ggatgggggt ggatctgtcc gaaaggggtg ggtttgcgga aggtcaggcc agcgccagca
     4141 cctcgtcgaa cccgtcgacc aggcacgcgt ggaagacgtc gacgtcggcg atggcgcccg
     4201 tgtccacatc gatcccgagt tcacacacgt cgacgtaacc gagcagggtg acgttgaccg
     4261 ccgccccgat ggtggggccg aacgcgtact gcgccagtat ccgcgcgccg ccgacgtaca
     4321 ccggcaccgg gatgccgggg acgtcgctgc acaggaagtc cacgtgccgg agcaccgccc
     4381 cgacatacca gcgcggcacg aggttcatcg ccgccgcgat gagctgggtg tgcggcagcg
     4441 atcgctcgtc ccggacccgc gtggtacgcc ggtggatctc cgcgatccgt tgcgcgggat
     4501 cgctttcgcc gaccggcacg tcgaacctca tcagggtgat ccggttgccg cccgggtcgt
     4561 cgtcggcggt ccgcaggttg atcggcatgc acaggtgcag gtcgccgacg tccgccccgt
     4621 gcttctcgtg ataccgacgc aggcccccgg cgacgccggc gacgaaggcg tcgttgagcg
     4681 agccgccacc ggcgtgaccg gcctgccgca gcttctccaa cgggacctcg tgcacgtcga
     4741 ggtgccggac cgacgagcgc tcggtcatca gcgcggatcc ggtctcgtcg acgggccgaa
     4801 cggtccgata gaccgaggcc gcggtctcca cggcgcccgt cgcggtggag accggatggc
     4861 gcagggcgtc gaaggcgaga ccgggaaccg acctcaccac gtcggtgacg gtggccgtcg
     4921 cctgccgggc cccgaacccg atcggatcca ggtactcacg ccaccacgca ccgcgggtct
     4981 ccgggtcgac gccgaccgtg gcggccggcc gggcctccgg ctccggggtg agatcgaaca
     5041 gacgccccac gatctcgacc gcgccgaccc cgtcggtgag tgcgtggtgg aacctgcaca
     5101 ccaccgcggc gcccccgtcg gcgagaccct ccaccagcgt cgcctcccac agcgggcggg
     5161 cccggtcgaa gtcgtccatc gcggcgaccc gcgccatctc gagcaccgtg tccacggtgc
     5221 ccggggcggc ggcgccgacg cggcgcatgt ggaagtccgg gtcgaaatcg gggcagggtt
//
LOCUS       contig00010.v145000-149000 4020 bp   DNA    linear       15-JAN-2020
DEFINITION  Gordonia species strain strain.
ACCESSION   
VERSION
KEYWORDS    .
SOURCE      Gordonia species
  ORGANISM  Gordonia species
            Unclassified.
COMMENT     Annotated using prokka 1.14.0 from
            https://github.com/tseemann/prokka.
FEATURES             Location/Qualifiers
     source          1..4020
                     /organism="Gordonia species"
                     /mol_type="genomic DNA"
                     /strain="strain"
     CDS             complement(149..880)
                     /locus_tag="c00010_00001"
                     /inference="ab initio prediction:Prodigal:2.6"
                     /codon_start=1
                     /transl_table=11
                     /product="hypothetical protein"
                     /translation="MARAGPREAGRVVVAPVRSRRHHTRCSAVGPVDLLAEAVHRPTS
                     GRRVDRPPTPHSRNALRRRVLPLPDTYRSTHEPQQTQQDLDHRRRTRRDPRCARPGHR
                     RARLVERQGVRERRFRQGAGHRRVRAVGDGGGSHRTRDHLELVRGHHRYPHLRRSGFE
                     HRSRSGGMVHELEVGAVQLWCGSGNRTVCRGLVARRREHRGACGEPGEGPRDHSAIHG
                     HRSVGSAVPDGHHRRVPGRGQLRVG"
     CDS             complement(891..1190)
                     /locus_tag="c00010_00002"
                     /inference="ab initio prediction:Prodigal:2.6"
                     /codon_start=1
                     /transl_table=11
                     /product="hypothetical protein"
                     /translation="MFGVLCIVLTVVAFVGNYSIILFKTGSMDPTIPQGSAAVVHEIP
                     AAQVKVGDIVTVDRGPGLKPITHRAISVTPIGGGRVEIEMQGDANPIPSPTASRR"
     CDS             complement(1202..1501)
                     /locus_tag="c00010_00003"
                     /inference="ab initio prediction:Prodigal:2.6"
                     /codon_start=1
                     /transl_table=11
                     /product="hypothetical protein"
                     /translation="MTTTVKPGSGRTGDISGSWKQFGPPGGAHVVPRARQVPTPPPVV
                     PTTFVPPSEAPTEPIPVVSDSVAAEANCSDENRVGLAPDPPRRGVRGRDASATRY"
     CDS             complement(1668..2288)
                     /locus_tag="c00010_00004"
                     /inference="ab initio prediction:Prodigal:2.6"
                     /codon_start=1
                     /transl_table=11
                     /product="hypothetical protein"
                     /translation="MTNNSTPGNAPLTDEERVRKSRKRKAILASGAVLGVGAVVTLAA
                     WNDTVFGNGEFGVGKTAWNVQGSIDGTNYNEYATGPGGKIAFSATPIDALNLMPGQTT
                     TGKFWLRETNGNLDALVTIQAPTITPSPNSLADVLELTIKDSTGTYVDKKKLSSQGAS
                     TTITVPKGETKELTFEVTLPATANPNQISDTSAEAVWEMKAESAEA"
     CDS             complement(2624..3988)
                     /locus_tag="c00010_00005"
                     /inference="ab initio prediction:Prodigal:2.6"
                     /codon_start=1
                     /transl_table=11
                     /product="hypothetical protein"
                     /translation="MANAEAPITTFNLFIPGTWETDADADPTRPTGALAAVAREIERE
                     HGDSATIYFLPYMARAFDNGRTYADSKATAIANASKVLAARAEADPDLRFTITGYSQG
                     ADAAGDLAAAIGNGEGPVPADRVVAVGLLADPGNGTEGQRTVGPTARGIGIADPRPEG
                     MGELSGRVTSICHPADLYCSIDKRRHPVLGRIGTVLSEGAEDVADAVENAIDVIGTIA
                     RMNYAALSADIRRLPLLIAVGDLKAAHRVAGSVNLRLRPFVKLANKVDYGRVARVLDL
                     IPDETGIAEVGAAMCRILDRVDLERAADLLGEIQELTWSAAGAAGARLGAASLPDTDI
                     DVADVVDVGRKLVSLTVDTARDPDEGDDAHTGLLSELISPRFKELAKDLTRIVAKQAI
                     TDPSAIIRDAVTAKEFYSGHAHTDYARFVVDELGRTAIAWLGDWLAESIDAAADVPKR
                     AAPR"
ORIGIN      
        1 gcccgccacg tgcaggccga ccgcgtcgtc atcgatgacg acctcttggt tcgcctgcgg
       61 cacggagtag tagttgttgg agccgatccc gatctcgatg ggcgacccgg acggagcctc
      121 ggcacgtgtc gtcacggtcc tgccgtgatc atccgactcg caactgaccg cggcccggaa
      181 ctcgccggtg gtgtccatca gggacagccg atccgacgga tcgatggccg tggatcgcgg
      241 aatgatctcg aggtccttcg ccaggctctc cgcacgcgcc gcgatgttcc cgccgtcgcg
      301 cgaccaagcc gcggcagacc gtccggttcc ccgaaccaca ccagagctga acagccccga
      361 cttcgagttc gtgaaccatt cccccggacc gggaacgatg ctcgaaccct gatcggcgaa
      421 ggtgtgggta gcggtggtga cctcgaacga gttcgaggtg atcacgcgtt cggtgtgaac
      481 ctcccccgtc accgaccgcg cgtacccgtc ggtggccggc gccttgccga aaacgacgct
      541 cccgaacacc ttgtcgttcc acgaggcgag cacgccggtg gcctggccga gcacaccgag
      601 gatcgcgacg agtccgacga cggtgatcaa gatcttgctg cgtttgctga ggttcatggg
      661 tggaccgata tgtgtctggt aggggaagca ccctgcggcg cagggcattg cggctgtgcg
      721 gggttggggg ccggtctacg cgtcgtccgg acgtcggcct gtggacggct tcggccagaa
      781 ggtccacagg accaacagcg ctgcaccgag tgtgatggcg gcgagaacgt acgggtgcga
      841 caaccacacg acctgcctcg cgaggcccgg cacgtgccac agcaccttct tcaccgtcga
      901 gacgcggtag ggctcgggat cgggttggcg tcgccctgca tctcgatctc gacccggccg
      961 ccgccgatcg gcgtcaccga gatggcgcgg tgggtgatcg gcttcagacc gggaccacgg
     1021 tcgacggtga cgatgtcgcc gaccttcacc tgcgcggccg ggatctcgtg gacgacggcg
     1081 gccgatccct gagggatggt cgggtccatg gaaccggtct tgaacaggat gatcgaatag
     1141 ttgccgacga atgcgacgac ggtcagcacg atgcacagga cgccgaacac cgcgaggatg
     1201 ttcagtaccg cgtcgccgag gcgtcgcgac cgcggacgcc gcgacgtggg gggtccggag
     1261 ccaggccgac ccggttctcg tccgagcagt tcgcctcggc cgcaacagaa tcggacacca
     1321 ccgggatcgg ctcggtgggg gcttccgacg gcgggacgaa cgttgtcggg acgaccgggg
     1381 gcggggtcgg cacctgccgc gccctcggca ccacatgggc gcctccgggc ggtccgaact
     1441 gcttccacga gccgctgatg tcgcctgttc tgccgctacc cggcttcacg gtcgtggtca
     1501 tgcagtgccc tttcgagatc tgggtcgagc acttctgtgc gtggtcggtt cggcgcgaaa
     1561 ccgaggaaat gggtcctgga ccggagagtc ccggcgaccg aggggcccgc cccgggacga
     1621 gtgcggcgaa gggtcgccga ccgctggtcc cgggccgggt ccgcccgtca ggcctcggcg
     1681 ctctcggcct tcatctccca caccgcctcg gcggaggtgt cggagatctg gttggggttg
     1741 gcggtcgccg gcaacgtgac ctcgaaggtc agctccttcg tctccccctt ggggacggtg
     1801 atggtggtcg acgcgccctg gctgctcagc ttcttcttgt cgacgtacgt gccggtcgag
     1861 tccttgatcg tcaactcgag gacatcggcc agcgagttcg gcgacggggt gatcgtcgga
     1921 gcctggatgg tgaccagcgc gtcgagattg ccattggtct cccggagcca gaacttcccg
     1981 gtggtggtct ggccgggcat cagattgaga gcgtcgatcg gcgtcgcgga gaaggcgatc
     2041 ttgccgccgg ggccggtcgc gtactcgttg taattggtgc cgtcgatgct gccctgcacg
     2101 ttccaggcgg tcttcccgac cccgaactcg ccgttgccga acacggtgtc gttccaggcg
     2161 gcgagggtga ccacggcgcc gacgccgaga acggctcccg acgcgaggat cgccttgcgc
     2221 ttgcggctct tgcggacgcg ttcctcgtcg gtcagaggtg catttccggg ggtcgagttg
     2281 ttcgtcatcg tccttacaca atctctgcgg ggtgggcagg atttctaccc accggttacc
     2341 ggacttactg tgcttttgcg cgtcatcgat cagcaaaccc gaacgtgtga atccactcac
     2401 ccgtcggtgc gttaatgcac gggcggatca tggccgtacc gatccacaac cggctcattc
     2461 tggacaaatc gaaccctggt cattcgacca aatcactaat gtcccagaat tttcgacaat
     2521 gagtattggc aatgcgtgtc aggaatcacg cccattccaa atcgaatttt ccgctgacgg
     2581 cgccacctcg caacgtctcc cggcgccccg gcagcactca cgcctaccgc ggcgctgctc
     2641 tcttcgggac atcggctgct gcgtcgatgc tctccgcgag ccagtccccc agccaggcga
     2701 tcgcagtgcg cccgagctcg tccacgacga accgcgcgta atcggtgtgc gcatggccgg
     2761 agtagaactc cttggcggtg accgcgtcgc ggatgatcgc ggacggatcc gtgatcgcct
     2821 gctttgcgac gatcctggtc agatccttgg cgagctcttt gaacctcggt gagatcagct
     2881 cggacaacaa ccccgtgtgc gcgtcatcgc cctcgtcggg gtcgcgagcc gtgtccaccg
     2941 tcagcgagac cagcttcctg ccgacgtcga ccacatctgc gacgtcgatg tcggtatcgg
     3001 gtagagatgc cgccccgagg cgagccccgg cggcccccgc ggccgaccag gtcagctctt
     3061 ggatctctcc gaggaggtcg gcggcacgct cgaggtcgac gcggtcgaga atccggcaca
     3121 tggcggcacc gacctcggcg atgccggtct cgtcggggat gaggtcgagg acgcgcgcca
     3181 ccctgccgta gtcgaccttg ttcgcgagct tgacgaaggg acggagccgg agattgaccg
     3241 agccggccac ccggtgggcc gccttcaggt cgcccaccgc gatgagcagg ggcaatcgcc
     3301 tgatgtcggc actcagcgcg gcgtagttca tccgggcgat ggtgccgatc acgtcgatgg
     3361 cgttctcgac cgcgtcggcg acgtcctcgg ccccttcgct caggacggtg ccgatccttc
     3421 ccaacaccgg atgacgccgc ttgtcgatgg agcagtacag gtcggccggg tgacagatgc
     3481 tcgtgacccg gcccgacaac tcacccatcc cctccggacg cgggtcggcg atgccgatgc
     3541 cacgagccgt cgggcccacc gttcgctggc cctcggtccc gtttccggga tctgccagca
     3601 ggccgacggc gacgacccgg tctgcgggta caggcccttc cccgtttccg atcgccgccg
     3661 cgaggtcgcc cgcggcgtcg gccccctggc tgtatccggt gatcgtgaac cgcaggtccg
     3721 ggtcggcttc ggcgcgggcg gcgagcacct tcgaggcgtt cgcgatcgcg gtggccttgc
     3781 tgtcggcata ggtgcggccg ttgtcgaagg cccgggccat gtatggcagg aagtagatgg
     3841 tggccgagtc gccgtgctca cgctcgatct cccgggcaac ggccgcgagc gcgccggtgg
     3901 gtcgcgtcgg gtcggcgtcg gcatcggtct cccacgtacc cggaatgaag aggttgaacg
     3961 tggtgatcgg cgcctccgcg ttggccacgc ctacgccggt tccgatgatt ccggtcgcca
//
LOCUS       contig00009.v75000-79000 3960 bp    DNA     linear       15-JAN-2020
DEFINITION  Gordonia species strain strain.
ACCESSION   
VERSION
KEYWORDS    .
SOURCE      Gordonia species
  ORGANISM  Gordonia species
            Unclassified.
COMMENT     Annotated using prokka 1.14.0 from
            https://github.com/tseemann/prokka.
FEATURES             Location/Qualifiers
     source          1..3960
                     /organism="Gordonia species"
                     /mol_type="genomic DNA"
                     /strain="strain"
     CDS             167..331
                     /locus_tag="c00009_00001"
                     /inference="ab initio prediction:Prodigal:2.6"
                     /codon_start=1
                     /transl_table=11
                     /product="hypothetical protein"
                     /translation="MTTPLLVALLSTSICLSWLLDLEYMSLNSPVAPASTSAKFSSML
                     PESMLVNVTA"
     CDS             complement(821..2110)
                     /locus_tag="c00009_00002"
                     /inference="ab initio prediction:Prodigal:2.6"
                     /codon_start=1
                     /transl_table=11
                     /product="hypothetical protein"
                     /translation="MTDLVETCARGIVGTVRAARRRKNVLSVLGLLTILVVGVAYLLL
                     DTLQRNPTVSTIRVEVQLPESGGLLPNQDVTLRGVQVGRVDDVRIDDDGVRVVATIDA
                     GVKIPADGEVRVSSLSPAGEQFLDFQPETDSPPFLTDGTVIGEKRTSIPVPMATLLGD
                     LEPALAQIDPQELRSIMDELGTGEEGAQKLRDIVRGGTFLVSTLDSVLPQTVRVIRTS
                     KVVLGTLSDTAPGLRATSQNLRSTLAGVGAMDAGFRRILAQTPATLQDVDALFTDNSP
                     TMVQLLGNLVTVSQMTYLRMPVLREFFFPQQRGGSVLDALSTAFRDGGLWGSVDVFPR
                     VPCDYNVPRSAPSRPDFPEPFLNTHCPNPRHLVRGAAAAPRPPGDDTHLPEPGSDPHA
                     RSNPTPRGPKTIPPRSADRTSASTDRPRPTPPHPTER"
     CDS             complement(2107..3228)
                     /locus_tag="c00009_00003"
                     /inference="ab initio prediction:Prodigal:2.6"
                     /codon_start=1
                     /transl_table=11
                     /product="hypothetical protein"
                     /translation="MTARRSRILTVAVSLLCCVLTGCSVGLGQLPLPAPGAGGEGFGL
                     RAQFENALNLPAKAKVRLLGADVGFVESMTVDDYLADVGMRIADGTRLPEGTRAELRS
                     ATPLGDVFVALEPPADPDPTARLLGDGDVIPVDRTSAGATVEEVLSTAAMLVNGGAIR
                     SLTDLVNGLGESLGDDGRQLGSLIRESTVLVSSLSERTDEIDQVLGAASRLASTVSAR
                     QQTIDTAIAAAGPALWTVANNTQQILSTVDQVDRIIRQLGAFPSVKGGAAGGMMDDIN
                     RIAASLNAAATAPGASLAAVNRILGPIIKLTNATSGHTDVAISQFALGAFDDPNHKGD
                     PGSRLPDMRDWQQFVGSLSVTLMRIRQHVQPPQKPGAPR"
     CDS             complement(3225..3740)
                     /locus_tag="c00009_00004"
                     /inference="ab initio prediction:Prodigal:2.6"
                     /codon_start=1
                     /transl_table=11
                     /product="hypothetical protein"
                     /translation="MKLVDNLDVLTEAAARNDRTIREFGGSLRAMSDLIAEENLGHGA
                     TGAKLNEILVKTSELLKENRVPLREAARDATTVTKGLADYERELSEFLNLAPMLLDNA
                     YNAIDQRNGTIRVHTFADRILFDLQMLKEVCNLANLKDLGCNTGKPQDFGPDFGVTAM
                     LAAMATGVGPR"
ORIGIN      
        1 caggtcgacc ttgctcgcca gccaccgtcc gtcgaccttc tccatggtca tcacgacgcg
       61 gctgcggtcg acgcggggtt ccggactcgc ggtgttggtg atcgactgat ccacgaacag
      121 catcacctcg accctgcccg gggacgccga cttcaccccc gcgtcgatga cgacaccctt
      181 gctggtggcc ttgttgtcga cgagcatctg cttgagttgg ctgctcgacc tcgagtacat
      241 gtccttgaac tcgcccgtgg cgccggcgag cacctcggcg aagttctcgt cgatgctgcc
      301 ggagtcgatg ctggtcaacg tcaccgcgta gtccttcgcc gtcgcgacgg cctgctgttc
      361 ggcctggtcg acgacgcggt tctcgtagag cttccacccg gcgtatccgc ctccggcgca
      421 cagcgccagg atcgcgagcg cggcgacgac acggcgtggc cgccagaggc cggacagtcg
      481 gccggcacgg accacccggc gggaccgcgt ggacgagccc ttctccccga ccgcgccatc
      541 ggccgcggcc tcggcctcgt tctctccggc ctcgttctct ccggcctcgt tcccggcctc
      601 gttctctccg gcctcgttcc cggcctcgat cggttcggcc tctacctcga tctccgtggt
      661 ctccggggcc cgcacggcgt cgaggacctc gtccgcgtcg gtcgataccg ctccggtgcg
      721 cggccgacgg cctcggcccg cgcggacggg cgacttcttc acgacgtcct tgcccctggg
      781 cttctgggtg gtctcgttcg tcgcgacggt cttcacggtg tcacctctcg gtcgggtgtg
      841 gcggtgtcgg tcggggtcgg tcagttgaag cggatgtgcg gtccgccgaa cggggtggga
      901 tcgtcttcgg cccccgcggg gtcgggttgg accgcgcgtg ggggtcgctg ccgggttcgg
      961 gcaggtgggt gtcgtcgccc gggggccgcg gcgccgcggc cgccccgcgc acgaggtgcc
     1021 gggggttcgg gcagtgggtg ttgaggaacg gctcggggaa gtccggccgc gacggcgccg
     1081 acctcgggac gttgtagtcg caggggacgc gcgggaacac gtccacgctt ccccacaggc
     1141 cgccgtcgcg gaaagcggtg ctcagcgcgt cgagcaccga tccgccacgc tgttgcggga
     1201 agaagaactc gcgcaggacc ggcatcctca ggtaggtcat ctgcgacacc gtgacgaggt
     1261 tgccgagcag ctgcaccatc gtcggcgagt tgtcggtgaa gagcgcgtcg acgtcctgca
     1321 gcgtggcggg tgtctgggcg agtatccgcc ggaatccggc gtccatggca cccaccccgg
     1381 cgagggtaga tcgcaggttc tgcgaggtcg cccgcagacc cggcgccgtg tcggacaggg
     1441 tgcccagcac caccttgctg gtcctgatca ctctgacggt ctgcggcaga acggaatcga
     1501 gggtggacac caggaacgtc ccgccccgga cgatgtcgcg cagcttctgc gccccctcct
     1561 cgccggtgcc gagttcgtcc atgatggagc gcaactcctg cggatcgatc tgcgcgagag
     1621 cgggttcgag gtcgccgagc agcgtcgcca tcggaaccgg gatcgaggtc cgcttctcgc
     1681 cgatgacggt gccgtcggtg aggaacggcg gggagtcggt ctcgggctgg aagtcgagga
     1741 actgctcgcc cgccggggac agactcgaca cccgcacctc gccgtcggcc gggatcttca
     1801 cgcccgcgtc gatcgtcgcg accacccgga ccccgtcgtc gtcgatgcgc acgtcgtcga
     1861 cccgtccgac ctggacgccg cgcagtgtga cgtcctgatt cggcagcagc ccgccggatt
     1921 cggggagctg cacctcgacg cggatggtcg acaccgtcgg gttgcgctgg agtgtgtcga
     1981 gcagcaggta ggccacaccg acgacgagga tcgtcagcag tccgaggacg gacaacacgt
     2041 tcttccgccg acgcgcggcg cgcaccgtcc cgacgatgcc gcgcgcgcag gtctccacca
     2101 ggtctgtcat cgcggcgctc cgggcttctg cgggggctgc acgtgctggc gaatgcgcat
     2161 cagcgtgacc gacagcgacc cgacgaactg ttgccagtcc cgcatgtcgg gcagccggga
     2221 cccgggatct cccttgtggt tcgggtcgtc gaacgcgccg agggcgaact gcgagatcgc
     2281 cacgtccgtg tgtcccgaag tcgcgttggt cagtttgatg atcggtccga ggatgcggtt
     2341 gaccgcggcc aggctcgcgc ccggcgcggt tgctgcagca ttgagcgagg cggcgatccg
     2401 gttgatgtcg tccatcatcc cgccggccgc gccgcccttg accgagggga acgcaccgag
     2461 ttggcggatg atccggtcca cctggtcgac ggtcgagagg atctgctgcg tgttgttcgc
     2521 gaccgtccag agcgcgggcc cggcggccgc gatcgcggtg tcgatcgtct gctgtcgcgc
     2581 cgagaccgtc gacgcgagac gactcgccgc gccgaggacc tgatcgatct cgtcggtccg
     2641 ctccgacagc gacgacacca gcacggtgga ttcccggatg agggacccga gttgccggcc
     2701 gtcgtcgccg agtgattccc cgaggccgtt gacgaggtcg gtgagactgc ggatggcgcc
     2761 gccgttgacc agcatcgccg cggtggagag gacttcctcg acggtcgcac cggccgaggt
     2821 ccggtccacc gggatcacgt cgccgtcacc gagcagccgg gccgtcgggt ccgggtcggc
     2881 cggcggttcg agggcgacga agacgtcgcc gagcggtgtc gccgaacgca gttcggcgcg
     2941 ggtgccctcc ggcagccggg tgccgtcggc gatccgcatt ccgacgtcgg ccaggtagtc
     3001 gtcgaccgtc atcgactcga cgaagccgac gtcggcgccg aggagccgca ccttcgcctt
     3061 cgccgggagg ttgagcgcgt tctcgaactg cgccctcagc ccgaatccct ctcccccggc
     3121 cccgggtgcc gggagcggga gctggccgag cccgacggag cagccggtga ggacgcagca
     3181 cagcaggctc accgcgacgg tgaggattcg tgaccggcgt gccgtcatct cggccccacc
     3241 cccgtcgcca tcgcggcgag catggccgtg acgccgaagt ccggaccgaa gtcctgcggc
     3301 ttgccggtgt tgcatccgag gtccttgagg ttcgcgaggt tgcagacctc tttgagcatc
     3361 tgcaggtcga agaggatgcg gtcggcgaag gtgtggaccc ggatcgtgcc gttgcgctgg
     3421 tcgatggcgt tgtaggcgtt gtcgagcaac atgggtgcga ggttgaggaa ctcggagagt
     3481 tcgcgctcgt agtcggcgag acccttggtc accgtggtgg catcccgtgc cgcctcgcgg
     3541 agcggaaccc tgttctcctt cagcagttcc gaggtcttga ccaggatctc gttgagcttg
     3601 gcgccggtgg cgccgtggcc gaggttctcc tcggcgatga ggtcgctcat cgcccggagg
     3661 cttccgccga actcccggat ggtccggtcg ttgcgcgccg ccgcctcggt gaggacgtcg
     3721 aggttgtcga ccagcttcac gatggcctcg cgggtgtcgc tcggatcggc gccggtgcgc
     3781 agggctttcg acagttctcc gagcgcgtcc cgcagggcgg gcccgtgagg aactgatcaa
     3841 ggtcggccag gccgaaggtg cccagatcgc ctacggcggt gggcgtcccg ccggcctgga
     3901 caagggcttc ttcgtcgaac ccaccctgtt cgtgggcgtc gacaacagca tgacgatcgc
//
LOCUS       contig00014.v50000-53000 3001 bp    DNA     linear       15-JAN-2020
DEFINITION  Gordonia species strain strain.
ACCESSION   
VERSION
KEYWORDS    .
SOURCE      Gordonia species
  ORGANISM  Gordonia species
            Unclassified.
COMMENT     Annotated using prokka 1.14.0 from
            https://github.com/tseemann/prokka.
FEATURES             Location/Qualifiers
     source          1..3001
                     /organism="Gordonia species"
                     /mol_type="genomic DNA"
                     /strain="strain"
     CDS             complement(363..917)
                     /locus_tag="c00014_00001"
                     /inference="ab initio prediction:Prodigal:2.6"
                     /codon_start=1
                     /transl_table=11
                     /product="hypothetical protein"
                     /translation="MRFTGTVKSFVSARVRTVVCNAAVCGVAVAAAVSVSTVATGAAA
                     GAPTEPAPGTSGLDPALAVSYTLASNEARAQGVPLWITSGKRSDAQQRQLWRDAIAAY
                     GSPEAARRWVLPAEESPHVHGDAVDVGPREGASWLEANGNRWGLCRTFVNEWWHFELA
                     TTPGTPCPPMWPDAAVRADRLARH"
     CDS             complement(952..1353)
                     /locus_tag="c00014_00002"
                     /inference="ab initio prediction:Prodigal:2.6"
                     /codon_start=1
                     /transl_table=11
                     /product="hypothetical protein"
                     /translation="MRIALTSVFVDDQRKALDFYTNVLGFEKRHDIPLGEQARWLTVV
                     SPESPDGPELLLEPAGHPAAKAYRDALVADGIPLAQFAVDDVYAECERLRGRGVEFTQ
                     EPTDVGAAVIAVFDDTCGNLIQIAAEKTTAG"
     CDS             complement(1489..2241)
                     /locus_tag="c00014_00003"
                     /inference="ab initio prediction:Prodigal:2.6"
                     /codon_start=1
                     /transl_table=11
                     /product="hypothetical protein"
                     /translation="MGAAARMETLHPDMAWMAYERTRAIERVNGVPTGRFDEKAMQSR
                     SGHTLSFFFGVAMASTPVAERVTRTVRAMHDRVEGVRPDGHPYKASDPDLLTWNYCTQ
                     AWAIAAAHKRFHPNPLSDERMEEFFHDYARMGRELGGANVPTTKKGVDDYLADSLPYL
                     GVTMPTVELLNPTAPWRYPVWQRPVMTLVDWAIQDLHPQWAQKLMNTRQYPKPVAAAR
                     RRMVKGLLNGFRDGKIKEVYEAYERVGATPQS"
     CDS             complement(2703..2957)
                     /locus_tag="c00014_00004"
                     /inference="ab initio prediction:Prodigal:2.6"
                     /codon_start=1
                     /transl_table=11
                     /product="hypothetical protein"
                     /translation="MEHDRRLSERVVLVGLLEIDVDDLLELVEGLGVAGLGEHLGRGR
                     LDHLTRLHDLFQRCPRQLEQETGGTRDDLGAGDPDSRPGA"
ORIGIN      
        1 gtcaccgaac tggacaccca gccggtgcag tgcggcgccg aaggcgcgcg cccggtcgtc
       61 gagctgcttc caggtggtgt gctgatcccg gtaggtgatg gccaccttgt ccggcgtcat
      121 gaacgcgtgg cggtgaacct ggttgttcca gtgattacgg cgcgagcggt acggctcggc
      181 ggtcagatcg gtggcggctt cggtgctggc ggtcatcagc ggctcccgtg tcagacgtgc
      241 gtgatcgact tcgatgttgt ctggatcaca ccctacgcag acgagcctgg aggccaccgt
      301 gaattcaggg caattcggaa accggatgtc tcagatccgg tcggcgaacg cgactgcggg
      361 tctcagtgac gggcgaggcg gtcggctcgg accgctgcat ccggccacat cggcgggcac
      421 ggggttccgg gggtcgtggc gagctcgaag tgccaccact cgttcacaaa ggtgcggcac
      481 agcccccagc ggttgccgtt cgcctccagc caggacgcgc cctcgcgcgg gccgacgtcg
      541 acggcgtcgc catggacgtg cggggactct tctgcgggca ggacccagcg tctggcggcc
      601 tccgggctgc cgtaggcggc gatggcatca cgccagagtt gtcgctgctg cgcgtcggac
      661 cgcttccccg aggtgatcca caacggaaca ccctgcgccc gggcctcgtt cgacgcgagg
      721 gtgtaggaca cggccagggc gggatcgagg ccggaggtcc cgggggccgg ctccgtcggg
      781 gcgccggcgg cggcgcctgt cgcgaccgtc gagaccgaca cggctgccgc gacggcgaca
      841 ccacagaccg cggcgttgca gaccacggtg cgcacccggg cagacacgaa cgacttcacc
      901 gttccagtaa accgcacggc ctcccggtgg gcacgaggct ttgaaccgtc ctcagccggc
      961 cgtcgtcttc tccgccgcga tctggatgag gttcccgcac gtgtcgtcga acaccgcgat
     1021 caccgcggct ccgacgtcgg tcggttcctg ggtgaactcg acgccgcggc cgcgcagccg
     1081 ctcgcactcg gcatagacat cgtcgactgc gaactgcgcc aacgggattc cgtcggcgac
     1141 gagggcatcc cggtaagcct tcgccgctgg atgtccggcc ggttcgagga gcagttcggg
     1201 accgtccggc gattccgggg acacgacggt cagccaccgc gcctgctccc ccagcgggat
     1261 gtcatggcgt ttctcgaagc cgaggacgtt cgtgtagaag tcgagcgcct tgcgctggtc
     1321 gtcgacgaag accgaggtca acgcgattct catggtccgc ccccttccgt ggtaccgaca
     1381 cccgacgata cgaaactcgt ccaccggcgt cggcggaggt cgccggacga cgcggacccg
     1441 cggaagatgt ccgcgggtcc ggcgacgagg atctcctgac gggccgggtc aactctgggg
     1501 agtcgccccc acgcgttcgt aggcctcgta gacctccttg atcttcccat cccggaagcc
     1561 gttcagcagg cccttgacca tgcggcgacg ggccgctgcg accggcttcg gatactgcct
     1621 ggtgttcatc agcttctgcg cccattgcgg gtgcaggtcc tggatcgccc agtcgaccag
     1681 cgtcatcacc ggacgctgcc agaccgggta ccgccacggg gccgtcggat tcagcagttc
     1741 gacggtcggc atggtcacgc ccaggtacgg cagtgagtcg gcgaggtagt cgtcgacgcc
     1801 cttcttggtg gtcgggacgt tcgcgccgcc gagctcgcgc cccatccgcg cgtagtcatg
     1861 gaagaactcc tccatgcgct cgtcgctcaa cggattcggg tgaaaccgtt tgtgcgcggc
     1921 cgcgatggcc caggcctgcg tgcagtagtt ccacgtcagc agatcgggat cgctggcctt
     1981 gtacgggtgt ccgtccgggc gaacgccttc gacgcggtcg tgcatcgccc gtaccgtgcg
     2041 ggtgacgcgc tcggcgaccg gggtcgacgc catggccaca ccgaagaaga acgagagcgt
     2101 gtgacctgac cgggactgca tcgccttctc gtcgaaacgc ccggtgggca cgccgttcac
     2161 gcgttcgatg gcccgggtgc gttcgtaggc catccatgcc atgtcggggt gcagcgtctc
     2221 catcctcgcg gcggcgccca tggcgatctg gatcgtcggc aggtgctcgt ggatgtacca
     2281 cgcattccat tcgcgtttcg cctagaccgc gatcgggttt gcgtccgaca cgttcgcacc
     2341 ggttcggtag actcgacttg tattactcag cgtgacaact gcgtatatca gatggccgga
     2401 cggcctcgcg acgatgccgc tgacgatgat gaccgaggaa ggtgcccatg acaaagcctg
     2461 tcaacctggc tcccatgatg gtgcccacga cgacatcgtc atcgggtgcc atccgctccc
     2521 ccaagaccgc cgagctcgtc gcccggacgc tccgccgcat gatcgtcgac ggccagctca
     2581 aggaaggcga cttcctcccg cacgaggccg agctgatgac ccatttccag gtcagccgcc
     2641 ccaccctgcg tgaagcggtg cgcgtcctgg agtccgagcg actggtcgag gtccgtcgcg
     2701 gatcacgcac cggggcgaga atccggatcc ccggccccga gatcgtcgcg cgtcccgccg
     2761 gtctcctgct cgagttgtcg gggacatcgc tgaaagaggt catgcaggcg cgtgaggtga
     2821 tcgagccggc cgcggccgag atgctcgccg agaccggcaa caccgaggcc ttcgacgagc
     2881 tccagaagat catcgacgtc gatctcgagg aggcctacga gaacgacacg ctcgctcagg
     2941 cgtcggtcgt gttccaccgc cgcatgatcg agctgtccgg gaactccgcg atggcgatga
     3001 t
//
LOCUS       contig00023.v10000-13000 3000 bp    DNA     linear       15-JAN-2020
DEFINITION  Gordonia species strain strain.
ACCESSION   
VERSION
KEYWORDS    .
SOURCE      Gordonia species
  ORGANISM  Gordonia species
            Unclassified.
COMMENT     Annotated using prokka 1.14.0 from
            https://github.com/tseemann/prokka.
FEATURES             Location/Qualifiers
     source          1..3000
                     /organism="Gordonia species"
                     /mol_type="genomic DNA"
                     /strain="strain"
     CDS             362..646
                     /locus_tag="c00023_00001"
                     /inference="ab initio prediction:Prodigal:2.6"
                     /codon_start=1
                     /transl_table=11
                     /product="hypothetical protein"
                     /translation="MNGSMHNHGPGSGEIDLAERDLDALRAQLDRIDDRLLEDVRARI
                     EVCMSIAHLKRRYSIPVMQPHASVWSTSTRTGSPSTTISHPIFSMSSTIC"
     CDS             743..1078
                     /locus_tag="c00023_00002"
                     /inference="ab initio prediction:Prodigal:2.6"
                     /codon_start=1
                     /transl_table=11
                     /product="hypothetical protein"
                     /translation="MRTLLIDNFDSFTYNLFAFSSEVNGEEPVVITNDTPWASVDPDA
                     FDNVVISPGPGRPDYARDFGISARALTDGGLPVLGVCSGASGPVSPLRESGDARPGAA
                     TRSDQHRAP"
     CDS             1068..2861
                     /gene="menF"
                     /locus_tag="c00023_00003"
                     /EC_number="5.4.4.2"
                     /inference="ab initio prediction:Prodigal:2.6"
                     /inference="protein motif:HAMAP:MF_01935"
                     /codon_start=1
                     /transl_table=11
                     /product="Isochorismate synthase MenF"
                     /translation="MHHDGRGLFAGLPSPFHAVRYHSLAIDEVPPMLEPQAWSDDGVL
                     MAVRHRELPLWGVQFHPESICTEYGRELLANFASLTAVRGPGRRRPRAPTPSPTANPA
                     ATAANPAPAASEPRPRYRVRWRREDHVPNPQDVYARLFADGPNSFWLDRSAAGEPESR
                     FSVMGDCSGPRAEYVTYRVPEMTVRVEHSDGFVDAVRSTLFDYLDTQLRARSVAAPDL
                     PFEFCLGYVGYLGYELKADTGGQLAHASEQPDAAMVFADRAVVIDHECACGYIIALDP
                     IDADDPDNTRWLQETASTIREMAGHHPVPASVAPPLVSTPDETPVVFRHDRQAYLGLI
                     ESCLAEIRSGESYEVCLTNAATVRGRLDPVAGYSCLRRISPMPYNALLQFSGMSVLSA
                     SPERFLKVRADRTVESKPIKGTRPRSADPDQDRRLRRELQASEKDRAENLMIVDLVRN
                     DLSRVCEPDSVHVPSLFDVETYAPVHQLVSTVRGRLREGRSTIDCVRAAFPGGSMTGA
                     PKIRTMEIIDKLEAGPRAVYSGAIGYLSLSGTADLSIVIRTMVATDSAVTFGVGGAIV
                     ALSDPDEEFEETMVKALTMRRCLSVAGEDGR"
ORIGIN      
        1 gagaaccgcg gcaccgagac catcgtcttc gtcgaggtcg agaggctctg aagtcgatcg
       61 ctccgcccag acccctcgtt cgggttgcgg agttcacgcg tctcgcggcc ttcgtcggaa
      121 atgaccgcaa tctccttgtc ccgcacgggg aatgatccgc acagtgtcac ggtcgttgac
      181 gaatcgtgat ctgccggtga cgtcaatgcc cccgcgcacg ccgtctcggt gcgaccatgg
      241 accgagtcgg ggaacggtcc gcatgcgcgg accgcggcgc agtgccagtc ggggccgggc
      301 gccgaatctc ggcggttcaa gttggcggac cgttttctcg gttgatacga gaggtcgtgc
      361 cgtgaacgga tcaatgcaca accatgggcc cggatcaggt gagatcgacc tcgccgaacg
      421 ggatctcgac gctctgcgtg cgcagttgga caggatcgat gaccggctgc tcgaggacgt
      481 gcgcgcccgg atcgaggtgt gcatgagcat cgcccacctc aaacggaggt actcgatccc
      541 cgtcatgcag ccgcacgcgt cggtgtggtc cacgagcacg cgcaccggtt cgccctcgac
      601 cacgatctct cacccgattt tctccatgag ctctacgatc tgttgatcgc ggaaacctgc
      661 cgggtggaag accggatcgt cgactccgca cagatgacgc cggacggtga caccgactcg
      721 acggtgggct gaggtggtcg ccgtgcgcac gttgctcatc gacaacttcg actcgttcac
      781 ctacaacctc ttcgcgttct cgagcgaggt caacggcgag gagccggtcg tcatcaccaa
      841 cgacaccccg tgggcgtcag tggacccgga tgctttcgac aatgtcgtga tctcccccgg
      901 ccccgggcga cccgactacg cccgcgactt cgggatcagc gcccgggcac tgaccgacgg
      961 cgggctcccc gtgctcgggg tgtgttctgg ggcatcaggg cctgtgtcac ctcttcggga
     1021 gtccggtgac gcgcgccccg gagccgcgac acggtcggat cagcaccgtg caccatgacg
     1081 gccgcggcct cttcgccgga ctgccgtcgc cgttccacgc ggtcaggtat cactcgctcg
     1141 cgatcgacga ggtacccccg atgctggagc cgcaggcgtg gtccgacgac ggggtgctga
     1201 tggcggtgcg gcatcgggag ttgccgctct ggggcgtgca gttccacccc gagtcgatct
     1261 gcaccgagta cggccgggaa ctgctggcga acttcgcctc cctgaccgcg gtgcggggcc
     1321 cggggcgacg gcgtccgcgg gccccgacgc cgtcaccgac ggccaatccc gcagcgaccg
     1381 cggcgaaccc cgcacccgcc gcgtcggagc cccgcccccg ttaccgggtc cgatggcggc
     1441 gggaagacca tgtcccgaat ccgcaggacg tgtacgcccg tctgttcgcc gacggcccca
     1501 acagcttctg gctggaccgg tcggccgccg gcgaacccga gagtcgcttc tccgtgatgg
     1561 gcgactgctc cggtccgcgc gccgagtacg tgacctaccg cgtcccggag atgacggtgc
     1621 gggtggagca ctcggacggg ttcgtggacg cggtccgcag cacgctgttc gactacctcg
     1681 acacccagct gcgagctcga tcggtggccg cgcccgacct gccgttcgag ttctgtctcg
     1741 gctatgtcgg ttacctcggc tacgagctca aggcggacac agggggccaa ctcgcgcacg
     1801 cgtccgaaca gcccgatgcg gcaatggtgt tcgcggaccg tgccgtggtg atcgaccacg
     1861 aatgcgcatg cgggtacatc atcgccctcg acccgatcga cgccgacgat cccgacaaca
     1921 cccgatggtt gcaggagacg gcctcgacga tccgggagat ggccggacat caccccgtgc
     1981 ccgcgtcggt ggctcccccg ctggtctcga cgccggacga gacgccggtc gtgttccggc
     2041 acgatcggca ggcctatctc gggctcatcg agagctgcct ggcggagatc cggagcgggg
     2101 agtcctacga agtctgcctg acgaacgcgg cgacggtgcg cggccggctc gacccagtcg
     2161 ccgggtactc gtgcctgcgc cggatcagcc cgatgccgta caacgccctg ttgcagttct
     2221 ccgggatgtc ggtgctcagc gcgtcaccgg agcggttcct gaaggtgcgc gccgaccgga
     2281 cggtggagtc caaacccatc aagggcaccc gcccgcggtc ggcggacccg gaccaggacc
     2341 ggcggttgcg ccgcgaactg caggccagcg agaaggaccg ggccgagaac ctgatgatcg
     2401 tcgacctggt ccgcaacgac ctctcgcggg tctgcgaacc cgactcggtc cacgtcccgt
     2461 cgctgttcga cgtggagacc tatgcgccgg tgcaccaact ggtctcgacg gtccgcggcc
     2521 ggctccgcga gggacgctcg acgatcgact gtgtccgcgc ggccttcccg ggcgggtcga
     2581 tgacgggtgc gccgaagatc cgcaccatgg agatcatcga caaactcgag gccggaccgc
     2641 gcgcggtgta ctcgggtgcc atcggctatc tctcgctgtc gggaaccgcc gacctgtcga
     2701 tcgtgatccg gacgatggtg gcgacggact ccgcggtgac cttcggggtc gggggcgcga
     2761 tcgtcgcgct ctcggatccc gacgaggagt tcgaggagac gatggtcaag gcgttgacga
     2821 tgcgacgctg cctgtccgtc gccggggagg acgggcgatg agcagcccgg ccacaaccga
     2881 cgccccgccc gtcgtcgtgg ccggcggcgc cggcgccgtc ggcacgatgc tcgtcgagct
     2941 cttgcgcgcc gacgggggcc gcgtggtggt gctcgactcg cgatccggcg acgacatccg
//
LOCUS       contig00022.v39000-42000 3000 bp    DNA     linear       15-JAN-2020
DEFINITION  Gordonia species strain strain.
ACCESSION   
VERSION
KEYWORDS    .
SOURCE      Gordonia species
  ORGANISM  Gordonia species
            Unclassified.
COMMENT     Annotated using prokka 1.14.0 from
            https://github.com/tseemann/prokka.
FEATURES             Location/Qualifiers
     source          1..3000
                     /organism="Gordonia species"
                     /mol_type="genomic DNA"
                     /strain="strain"
     CDS             130..2775
                     /locus_tag="c00022_00001"
                     /inference="ab initio prediction:Prodigal:2.6"
                     /codon_start=1
                     /transl_table=11
                     /product="hypothetical protein"
                     /translation="MDGEDQIDRPRNTHAHSRFRTDAGIGQATRELRHAVGEFGVGQG
                     PVPRDERDCVRFRAGLNVDGLGDRRPRQVEFRSGGHGGDSGPLGGVGEVDRPDLAFGR
                     FGELLEDAYQAGEGRADGGLVEQVGGVDDHDRPCPALVDGGHDGHVELGGFSRHRHGL
                     DPETGERLRPTDVLVGRSVEDRKHDLAQRGERLGAHRREPFDQVIERHVRTGEGVDVV
                     DTGAIEELADRQRRIDLAAQHEGVDEHAHQVVEVRLSAAGHRRADRDVAGRRQPGEQQ
                     RERRMQEHELGEAVLAADVSETPGQLDRYLSPHLSSVLRGHRGPRAVCRQSQHVGEAR
                     QPVHPVVHLPAQNRIRGLDVAQCPTLPQGVIGELHRQFGELGHAPAGSGQVGTPEVRH
                     QGAHRFAVRGDVMDQDDQHVVARPGDEADTERDLRGEIESGRAHQFTEATLGGHVGRR
                     GDRQIIPAQRLARRICRKNALVRLACVIWEHRAQHLVTGHDITEGLEQRVPVEVPDEP
                     DREGDRVRSGLGFEPVEEPDALLRIRQRDTGRPVWDRRQWHERCLGVVDGVDVPGEAA
                     DGGVLEDVSDADPHAELVAGAGGQPRRGQRVPADGEEILGGRHLLEVEQVGDHGGEDA
                     LGVACRRHERLRTGVEVDRRQSCPVDLADRVARELVHDAQRGRDHVRRQVAREVFAEL
                     VDPEIGVRPGDLDVSGEVGDRIPDADHDRVPNRRMCSQRRLDLTELEALPAQLDLEVA
                     AAEVRQIAGAGPPDQVAGSVHPASRRPEDRRHEALGGQGRSAVIAAGQGAAGEIELAD
                     DARRNRMQTLVENMGGDAGDRASQPYRLGRADRRGGDADDRRLGGAVSVVEPGVAGPP
                     VLLRVRHRLPADEHIGHGQRRGIGQ"
ORIGIN      
        1 gagcaccgcc ggctgcgggt cggcggtgag gatcaccgag atcgccgcgg tgtcgatcat
       61 ggcccgcagc cgctcgggcg gggtggacgg gtcgatgctg acgtaacccc cgccggcggc
      121 gaccacggcg tggacggcga ggaccagatc gaccgaccgc ggaatacaca cgcccacagc
      181 cgtttccgga ccgacgccgg catcggccag gcgacgcgcg agctgcgaca cgcggtcggc
      241 gaattcggcg taggacaggg tccggtcccc cgcgacgagc gcgactgcgt tcggtttcgt
      301 gcgggcctga acgtagacgg tctcggtgat cgacgaccac ggcaggtcga gttccggtcc
      361 ggtggccatg gtggcgattc gggcccgctc ggcggcgtcg gcgaggtcga tcgccccgac
      421 ctcgcgttcg gcaggttcgg cgagttgctc gaggacgcgt atcaggcggg cgagggtcgt
      481 gcggacggtg gactcgtcga acaggtcggt ggcgtagacg atcacgatcg gccatgcccg
      541 gccctcgtcg acggtggcca cgacggtcat gtcgagctcg gtggtttcag tcgacaccga
      601 cacgggctcg atccggagac cggcgagcga ctgcggccaa ccgacgttct cgtcggtcga
      661 tccgtggaag accgaaagca tgacctggca cagcggggcg aacgcctcgg agcgcacagg
      721 agagagccgt tcgaccaggt aatcgaacgg cacgtccgga cgggcgaggg cgttgatgtc
      781 gtcgatacgg gtgcgatcga ggaactcgcc gaccggcaac gtcggatcga cctcgctgcg
      841 caacacgagg gtgttgacga acatgcccac caggtcgtcg aggtgcgctt gtccgcggcc
      901 ggccaccggc gtgctgatcg cgatgtcgcg ggtcgccgac aaccgggcga gcagcaacgc
      961 gagcgccgca tgcaagagca tgaactcggt gaggccgtgc tcgcggcaga cgtcagcgag
     1021 acgccgggtc agctcgaccg gtatctctcc ccgcacctga gcagcgtgtt gcgaggccac
     1081 cgcgggccgc gggcggtctg tcggcaaagc cagcacgtcg gggaggcccg acaaccggtt
     1141 cacccagtag tgcacctgcc ggcccagaac cgaatccggg gcctcgacgt cgcccagtgt
     1201 ccgacgctgc cacagggcgt gatcggcgaa ctgcaccggc agttcggaga actcgggcac
     1261 gcgcccgctg gatcgggcca ggtaggcact ccagaggtcc gacatcaggg ggcgcatcga
     1321 ttcgccgtcc gcggcgatgt gatggatcaa gacgatcagc acgtggtagc ccggcccgga
     1381 gatgaggcgg acacggagcg ggatctccgc ggtgagatcg aatccggtcg tgcccaccag
     1441 ttcaccgagg ccaccctcgg cgggcacgtc ggtcgccgag gtgaccgtca gatcatccca
     1501 gcgcagcgcc tcgcgcgccg catctgccgg aagaatgcgt tggtacggct cgcctgcgtc
     1561 atctgggaac accgtgcgca gcacctcgtg acgggccacg acatcacaga aggcctcgaa
     1621 cagcgcgtcc cggtcgaggt ccccgacgag cctgaccgcg agggggatcg tgtacgcagc
     1681 ggactcgggt tcgaaccggt tgaggaacca gacgcgttgc tgcgcatacg acagcgggat
     1741 acgggccggc cggtctggga ccgccgtcag tggcacgaga ggtgcctcgg agttgtggac
     1801 ggtgtcgatg tgccgggcga ggccgcggac ggtggggttc tcgaagacgt ctcggacgcc
     1861 gacccgcacg ccgaactcgt cgccggcgcg ggcggacaac cgcgtcgcgg acagcgagtt
     1921 cccgccgatg gcgaagaaat cctcggtggc cgacaccttc tcgaggtcga gcaggtcggc
     1981 gaccacggcg gcgaggacgc gctcggtgtg gcctgccggc ggcacgaacg cctccgtacc
     2041 ggcgtcgagg tcgatcggcg gcaaagctgc ccggtcgatc ttgccgaccg ggttgcgcgg
     2101 gagctcgtcc atgatgcgca gcgcggccgg gaccatgtac ggcggcaggt ggcccgcgag
     2161 gtgttcgcgg agctcgtcga tcccgagatc ggcgtccggc ccggtgatct cgacgtatcc
     2221 ggcgaggtcg gtgaccggat ccccgacgcc gatcacgacc gcgttccgaa ccgccggatg
     2281 tgctctcagc gtcgcctcga tctcaccgag ctcgaggcgc tgcccgcgca gcttgacctg
     2341 gaagtcgctg cggccgaggt acgtcagatc gccggtgcgg gaccgccgga ccaggtcgcc
     2401 ggttcggtac atccggcttc ccggaggccc gaagaccgac ggcacgaagc gctcggcggt
     2461 cagggccgct cggccgtgat agccgcgggc cagggcgccg ccggagagat agagctcgcc
     2521 gacgacgccc ggcggaaccg gatgcagacg ctcgtcgaga acatgggcgg tgacgccggg
     2581 gaccgggcgt cccagccgta ccggctcggc cgggccgatc gccggggagg tgacgctgat
     2641 gatcgtcgtc tcggtggggc cgtatccgtt gtggaacccg gtgtggccgg cccaccggtc
     2701 cttctccgcg tccggcaccg cctccccgcc gacgagcaca tcggtcatgg gcaacgtcga
     2761 gggatcgggc agtgacgccg cgaccgaggt gaccaggaac gcgtgtgtgg tgcgctgctc
     2821 ggtgatgaag tcggccagct cgcgtccgcc gtagatctcc ggcggcacca cgacgagggt
     2881 cgcagcgctg ccgtaggcgc ccaacgcctc gagcatcgcg gcgtcgaagg ccggcgagct
     2941 gatccccagc cagcgcgcgt ccggccccga accgtgccgg ctgcggagca ccgtcgcgac
//
LOCUS       contig00001.v480000-482300 2301 bp   DNA    linear       15-JAN-2020
DEFINITION  Gordonia species strain strain.
ACCESSION   
VERSION
KEYWORDS    .
SOURCE      Gordonia species
  ORGANISM  Gordonia species
            Unclassified.
COMMENT     Annotated using prokka 1.14.0 from
            https://github.com/tseemann/prokka.
FEATURES             Location/Qualifiers
     source          1..2301
                     /organism="Gordonia species"
                     /mol_type="genomic DNA"
                     /strain="strain"
     CDS             44..1399
                     /locus_tag="c00001_00001"
                     /inference="ab initio prediction:Prodigal:2.6"
                     /inference="similar to AA sequence:UniProtKB:P9WFJ5"
                     /note="UPF0603 protein Rv2345"
                     /codon_start=1
                     /transl_table=11
                     /product="hypothetical protein"
                     /translation="MLDPWSREVLTDLDNAIRTSEEELRLARDEFGPVETAPFSDVVE
                     RAKRALAESFRIRQRLDDDIPETVDEQRSMLVQIITDCTAADTALDDQVEAFDAMRNL
                     LINAGPRFDSITQQLIALRARLEPAEKKLADLIEKHGEQTLTSILSNVELARQQIDFA
                     EAAADQGRAAVAAPVGQQGPAVAAIRSAEGSIEQATTLLDAIDHADANIATARTRMPA
                     LIDEVDAELVEAAALTADGGPALASATEAARAALAAARTGFDADPLGTFAALVDADAD
                     LDEALAAARDTAAERTRRAQVLTAALESASAKVTAAADFIGTRRGAVQATARTRLAEA
                     QRLLATAQEAAATDPVAAISTARQAGALADRALMAAQGDVVNWQQSQQPRSGGSTAGA
                     VLGGILVDSFLRGTISGGRGYRGGGHSGGFGGGFSSGGRSPGSFGGSGSSGRIGTGGR
                     F"
     CDS             1618..2100
                     /locus_tag="c00001_00002"
                     /inference="ab initio prediction:Prodigal:2.6"
                     /inference="similar to AA sequence:UniProtKB:P9WMF1"
                     /codon_start=1
                     /transl_table=11
                     /product="putative HTH-type transcriptional regulator"
                     /db_xref="COG:COG1846"
                     /translation="MPATDPVQLASALRPTITRLYITLRRHAPVVELTAAQTSAINTL
                     ADHGPMRMGELAEREAIRMPTATSVIDGLTKHDLVERRPDPADRRAVLVGLTEHGRDV
                     VERIRLSRDVALTDALADLSPEHLEALEAAAPALAALRDALDRQPARPAQPATTTADH
                     "
ORIGIN      
        1 gcaggaactg accgtcgacc agctcgccca gcagcccctc gacgtgctcg acccgtggtc
       61 gcgcgaggtg ctgaccgatc tcgacaacgc gatccggacc agcgaggagg aactgcgact
      121 cgcccgcgac gagttcgggc cggtcgagac cgcacccttc agcgacgtcg tcgaacgcgc
      181 caagcgggca ctcgcagagt ccttccggat ccgtcagcga ctcgacgacg acatcccgga
      241 gaccgtcgac gagcagcggt cgatgctcgt gcagatcatc accgactgca cggcggccga
      301 caccgcactc gacgatcagg tcgaggcgtt cgatgcgatg cgcaatctgc tcatcaacgc
      361 cgggccgcga ttcgactcga tcacccagca gctcatcgcg ctgcgggcgc ggctggaacc
      421 ggccgagaag aagctcgccg acctcatcga gaagcacggt gaacagaccc tgacctcgat
      481 cctgtcgaac gtcgagctcg cacgacagca gatcgacttc gccgaggcgg ccgccgatca
      541 gggccgcgcg gccgtcgcgg cgccggtcgg ccagcagggt cccgccgtcg cggccatccg
      601 ctcggccgag ggctccatcg agcaggccac cacgctcctc gacgccatcg accacgccga
      661 cgcgaacatc gcgaccgcac gcacgcgcat gcccgcactc atcgacgagg tagacgcgga
      721 actcgtcgag gccgccgcac tcaccgccga cggcgggccg gcgctggcgt cggcgaccga
      781 ggcggcccgc gccgcgctgg ccgccgcacg caccggcttc gacgccgatc ccctcggcac
      841 gttcgccgcc ctcgtcgacg ccgatgccga tctcgacgaa gccctcgcgg ccgcccgcga
      901 caccgcggcc gaacgcaccc ggcgcgcaca ggtgttgacc gccgcgctcg aatcggcgag
      961 tgcgaaggtc accgcggcgg cggacttcat cggcacccgc cgcggcgccg tgcaggcgac
     1021 ggcccgcacg cgacttgcgg aggcccaacg gctcctcgcc accgcacagg aggccgccgc
     1081 aaccgatccc gtcgcggcga tctcgacggc ccggcaggcg ggcgcgctcg ccgaccgggc
     1141 cctcatggcc gcgcagggcg acgtcgtgaa ctggcagcag tcgcagcaac cgcggtcggg
     1201 cgggtcgacc gcgggcgcag tgctgggcgg catcctcgtc gacagcttcc tgcggggcac
     1261 gatcagcggt ggccgtggtt accgcggcgg cggccactcg ggcggattcg gcggcggatt
     1321 cagctcggga gggcgcagtc ccggctcgtt cggcgggtcc gggtcctcgg gacggatcgg
     1381 caccggcgga cggttctgaa cgacgctccg caccgccccg gggcgacgac cctcgcggcc
     1441 ggcggtccga ggtgacgccc gggcggcgga ctgcaagtca tcgacgataa cgccacctcc
     1501 acacggaaac ccggtttccg ggaggtggcg ttcacgtatc ccttccggat tcgtgtcgcc
     1561 gatctcacac ccgtctcaac ttttcgttcg agcttctaag tattagagtt tctaaacgtg
     1621 cccgccactg atcccgtcca gctcgcctcg gccctccggc cgacgatcac gcggctctac
     1681 atcaccctgc ggcggcacgc acccgtcgtg gaactcaccg cggcgcagac gtccgcgatc
     1741 aacaccctgg ccgaccacgg tccgatgcgg atgggcgagc tcgccgagcg cgaggccatc
     1801 cggatgccca ccgccacctc ggtgatcgac ggactcacca agcacgacct cgtcgagcgc
     1861 cgacccgatc ccgcggaccg gcgagcagta ctggtcggcc tcaccgagca cggacgcgat
     1921 gtggtcgagc ggattcgcct cagccgcgac gtcgccctga ccgacgccct ggcggacctg
     1981 agccccgagc atctcgaggc gctcgaggcg gccgcaccgg ctctggccgc cctgcgcgac
     2041 gcgctggacc gacaaccggc acgtcccgca caacccgcga cgaccaccgc cgaccactga
     2101 cccccggttc aacaccgagc cgtccgtcag cgcaatcccc ctgtcccacc gcccgattca
     2161 gaggacattc atgaccgtca ccgaagacaa ggccgcatcc acgccgggat cggcaacccc
     2221 ggagaagcac gcctcgctcc tcgagatgtt ccgcatgcag ccgcgcgccg tgtggatcac
     2281 cgcgttcgcc gccaccatcg c
//
LOCUS       contig00011.v86000-88000 2001 bp    DNA     linear       15-JAN-2020
DEFINITION  Gordonia species strain strain.
ACCESSION   
VERSION
KEYWORDS    .
SOURCE      Gordonia species
  ORGANISM  Gordonia species
            Unclassified.
COMMENT     Annotated using prokka 1.14.0 from
            https://github.com/tseemann/prokka.
FEATURES             Location/Qualifiers
     source          1..2001
                     /organism="Gordonia species"
                     /mol_type="genomic DNA"
                     /strain="strain"
     CDS             complement(183..1298)
                     /locus_tag="c00011_00001"
                     /inference="ab initio prediction:Prodigal:2.6"
                     /codon_start=1
                     /transl_table=11
                     /product="hypothetical protein"
                     /translation="MKAEVPIPENVPILSDGGVTLRAHEPRDLDRMVELAADQAMMRW
                     TPIPAPYSRAAAERFALDYAPRSWVDGSRMVWAVEFDGRFVGTVDIAGEGPLTQLSYD
                     LHPDARGWGVMKRAVLLAVDHAFAEAGKEVVRWMTVAGNIDALRVAHACGFRLDAAVP
                     DGIEVRGHIRDAWVGSLRADDPREPRTTWRTDVFETERFRLRPLAESDDPRIRETLDD
                     PISRKYLFARPDPLELEHAAAERIRKWWTAAQGLTCTWAVADRETDEYLGDISLLGID
                     EVTGAEAGFYTHPEARGRGVLGEAFPASVQYAFEKLGFRRLTLFAADSNTGSKKLARA
                     AGFREVSRQKLAARSDGVYEDLIGFELFVDDYYATRS"
     CDS             complement(1440..1979)
                     /locus_tag="c00011_00002"
                     /EC_number="1.-.-.-"
                     /inference="ab initio prediction:Prodigal:2.6"
                     /inference="similar to AA sequence:UniProtKB:P9WNE9"
                     /codon_start=1
                     /transl_table=11
                     /product="NADPH oxidoreductase"
                     /db_xref="COG:COG1018"
                     /translation="MIHSTPTPADLLFGPELEEMAASGLIDLHIQYTRAEGKVTPEVL
                     PTLCEDWRERQVWACGPAGFLEGLDKLYSEAGLADQLHIERFALERGAIGAQGGTVTF
                     KRSGKTASVDGATTLLEAGEAAGAIMPFGCRMGICQSCVVMLDKGCVRDLRSGAEHVE
                     GERIQTCVSAAAGDCTLDV"
ORIGIN      
        1 ccgcggggtg ccgatcatcg tcttcgacga ccatgcgtac gacaccgatg cggctcagtg
       61 ccggatttct cacccttacg tctgcgtaac ttacgcaagc gtaggttaca cggcgcgagc
      121 ctgtccagcg gttgtgacgc gtgagggcac ggaatttgcc gagggtcgac gccctccggg
      181 gttcacgagc gcgtggcgta atagtcgtcg acgaagagct cgaagccgat gaggtcctcg
      241 tacaccccgt cggaccgggc cgcgagcttc tgccggctga cctcccggaa acccgccgca
      301 cgtgcgagct tcttgcttcc ggtgttgctg tcggcggcga acagggtcag gcggcggaaa
      361 ccgagctttt cgaaggcata ttgcaccgac gccgggaagg cctcgcccag gacgcctctc
      421 ccgcgcgcct cgggatgggt gtagaagccc gcctccgcgc cggtgacctc gtcgatgccc
      481 aggaggctga tatcgccgag gtactcgtcg gtctcccggt cggccaccgc ccacgtgcag
      541 gtcaacccct gcgcggcggt ccaccacttg cggatgcgct cggccgcggc atgctcgagt
      601 tccagcgggt cgggccgcgc gaacaggtat ttccgcgaga tcgggtcgtc gagcgtctcc
      661 cggatgcgcg ggtcgtcgga ctcggccagc gggcggagac ggaaccgctc ggtctcgaag
      721 acgtcggtgc gccaggtggt ccggggctcg cgcgggtcgt cggcgcgcaa ggaccccacc
      781 catgcgtcgc ggatgtgtcc gcgcacctcg atgccgtccg gcacggcggc gtcgagccgg
      841 aagccgcagg catgggcgac gcggagcgca tcgatgttgc ccgcgaccgt catccagcgg
      901 acgacctcct tgccggcctc ggcgaacgcg tgatcgacgg cgaggagcac ggcccgtttc
      961 atcactcccc acccgcgggc atcggggtgg aggtcgtaac tcagctgcgt cagcgggccc
     1021 tcgccggcga tgtcgacggt gccgacgaac cggccgtcga actcgaccgc ccacaccatg
     1081 cgagagccgt cgacccacga tctcggcgcg tagtcgaggg cgaatctctc cgcggcggca
     1141 cggctgtagg gagccgggat cggggtccac cgcatcatgg cctgatcggc cgcgagttcg
     1201 accatgcgat cgaggtcgcg gggctcatgg gcccgtagcg tcaccccgcc gtcgctgagg
     1261 atcgggacgt tttcggggat cgggacctcg gccttcacga tcaggcctca cactcggcga
     1321 cgcctgcgga acgggacccg tgactgtgac cacgcacgta tccgagcgta ccgactaccc
     1381 cgccgccacg ccggtgtcac cgcgaagccc ccggtcaggc aaccggcggg cgaaaaggct
     1441 cagacgtcga gcgtgcaatc cccggcggcc gcgctgacac aggtctggat gcgctcgccc
     1501 tcgacgtgct cggcgcccga gcggaggtcg cggacgcagc ccttgtcgag catgaccaca
     1561 cagctctggc agatgcccat ccggcagccg aacggcatga tcgcaccggc ggcctccccc
     1621 gcctcgagga gcgtggtggc gccgtcgacg gacgcggtct tgcccgaacg cttgaacgtg
     1681 acggtgccgc cctgggcgcc gatcgcgccg cgctcgagtg cgaatcgctc gatgtggagc
     1741 tggtcggcca gacccgcctc ggagtagagc ttgtcgaggc cctcgaggaa gccggccggg
     1801 ccgcacgccc acacctgacg ctcgcgccag tcctcgcaca gcgtcggcag gacctccggc
     1861 gtcaccttgc cctcggcgcg ggtgtattgg atgtgcaggt cgatgagacc ggaggcggcc
     1921 atctcctcga gttccgggcc gaagaggagg tcggccgggg tcggcgtcga gtggatcacc
     1981 ttgatgtcgg tgcgctgccc g
//
LOCUS       contig00005.v79000-81000 2001 bp    DNA     linear       15-JAN-2020
DEFINITION  Gordonia species strain strain.
ACCESSION   
VERSION
KEYWORDS    .
SOURCE      Gordonia species
  ORGANISM  Gordonia species
            Unclassified.
COMMENT     Annotated using prokka 1.14.0 from
            https://github.com/tseemann/prokka.
FEATURES             Location/Qualifiers
     source          1..2001
                     /organism="Gordonia species"
                     /mol_type="genomic DNA"
                     /strain="strain"
     CDS             65..268
                     /locus_tag="c00005_00001"
                     /EC_number="1.-.-.-"
                     /inference="ab initio prediction:Prodigal:2.6"
                     /inference="similar to AA sequence:UniProtKB:P9WGR7"
                     /codon_start=1
                     /transl_table=11
                     /product="putative oxidoreductase"
                     /db_xref="COG:COG1028"
                     /translation="MIAPGYIETDINRGVKTSLMVDTDKGVDALVKAIEAEKSWAPVP
                     AWPWTPIAAALRYLPLSLSRRLV"
     CDS             908..1441
                     /locus_tag="c00005_00002"
                     /inference="ab initio prediction:Prodigal:2.6"
                     /codon_start=1
                     /transl_table=11
                     /product="hypothetical protein"
                     /translation="MAKKQGQMVASGAFQVFGSKRSDQVSELLGEVFGRDDVEALAAD
                     WRGVVYFTLAEDETIDPETVVGFDPSSGSSGELATVDEVLEAVRTGEVADAVDVASFD
                     AWRTATGTRSLDMGSCVPPALVEFLGGDPSERVVEPEDLVTYVATSAAIMGRLEELGV
                     EPGDEIPDEVFDESYWQ"
ORIGIN      
        1 cggactcacc gcgctcgggc aggggctgca ggcggaattc gccggctcgc ccatcacggt
       61 atcggtgatc gcgcccggtt acatcgagac cgacatcaac cggggcgtga agacctcgct
      121 catggtcgac accgacaagg gcgtcgacgc gctggtgaag gcgatcgagg ccgagaagag
      181 ctgggctccg gtgccggcgt ggccgtggac cccgatcgcc gcggcgttga ggtacctgcc
      241 gctgtcgctg agccgccgcc tggtctgatc cgaagcccgg cacgaggggt ttcatccgcc
      301 cgaaggacgt ttcggccgca gcacgccgac aatggctagc gtggcgggat gttctcgaat
      361 cgggcaccgg cgcaccgctt gtccgcggca ctggtgtgtg ccggcctgtc cctgctgggc
      421 gtggtcggtt gtgcaaccga tcccgcggga gtcgcgcgga gccagaccac gtcgacgccg
      481 acgtcgccga ccgtcgccaa ggtcgtgacc gccggcccag cccgcgacac cgggcccgtc
      541 gcacgccgat tcccgatgct cgccgatggt tccgtcgacg gttgggccgc cggcaccgtc
      601 ggtggcgtgc cgggcacacc ggaccgtgtc cccggcccga cgacccactg gttcgacgcg
      661 atcgtcgacg tcggcaccgc acaggtcgcg gcctgggcag aggcgtacgg cgcaggcgcg
      721 gtgcccgatc ccggcacggt cgccaccgaa ctcgccccta tcgttccgcc ggaggcctcc
      781 tggggagtgc gaatctcgac gccgcgttct cgtcggcaca gtggacggcg accgtctttc
      841 tgtcaccgac gacaggccgc gtcgtcgtgc tcggtatcca cgactgacct gcgtaaggtg
      901 actgtccgtg gcgaagaagc aggggcagat ggtggcgtcg ggcgcgttcc aggtgttcgg
      961 cagcaagcgc agcgaccagg tgagcgagtt gctcggcgag gtcttcgggc gtgacgacgt
     1021 cgaggcgctg gccgccgact ggcgcggcgt cgtctacttc acgctggccg aggacgagac
     1081 catcgatccc gagaccgtgg tcggattcga tccgtccagc ggcagctccg gtgagctcgc
     1141 caccgtcgac gaggtgctcg aggcggtccg gaccggcgag gtcgccgatg ctgtcgacgt
     1201 cgccagcttc gacgcctggc gcaccgcgac cggcacccgc tccctcgaca tgggctcctg
     1261 cgtcccgccc gcgctcgtcg agttcctcgg cggcgatccc tccgaaaggg tcgtcgagcc
     1321 ggaggatctc gtgacctacg tggccacttc cgccgccatc atggggcgcc tggaggaatt
     1381 gggggtcgag cccggcgacg agatccccga tgaagtcttc gacgagagct actggcagta
     1441 ggcagcagcg caccgagacc acgccgggcg tagcagcgcc gcatgaggca gcaccggacg
     1501 aagcatcacc gatgaagctg cggtagtcgg gaaaccgcac agcaaggagc aattcctggc
     1561 accggtcgga ccaattttgc gtcgaaatgc ccttgcgtcc gccttgtccg tgttttagta
     1621 actgcgatct accgttttga gtgtttcgga ggtgtcgggg tgaaacggat ctgggcggct
     1681 ctggccgccg tgttcaccct ctgtctcgtc gtcgccgggt gttcgggttc gggtggctcg
     1741 accgactccg cgtcgtcgtc gagttcgtcg gtcagcaacg tcgcgaagac cggaacatgg
     1801 gacaaggagg gtaagccggt caacgggggt cccgcgggcg ccgacggctc caccggcaac
     1861 aacctgacca aggattactg cgcccacaac gtcgattcca agtgccccag gggaagctac
     1921 ctgggtgcgc acgtcgccgc gcacgagaag agcggtttct gggatgcgaa cggaaacccg
     1981 gtgaacggcg gtcccacggg c
//
LOCUS       contig00018.v57000-59000 2001 bp    DNA     linear       15-JAN-2020
DEFINITION  Gordonia species strain strain.
ACCESSION   
VERSION
KEYWORDS    .
SOURCE      Gordonia species
  ORGANISM  Gordonia species
            Unclassified.
COMMENT     Annotated using prokka 1.14.0 from
            https://github.com/tseemann/prokka.
FEATURES             Location/Qualifiers
     source          1..2001
                     /organism="Gordonia species"
                     /mol_type="genomic DNA"
                     /strain="strain"
     CDS             complement(59..1621)
                     /locus_tag="c00018_00001"
                     /inference="ab initio prediction:Prodigal:2.6"
                     /codon_start=1
                     /transl_table=11
                     /product="hypothetical protein"
                     /translation="MPSRSFLSDSPSGSSGPDLSGADPGAPGQSGSAGPDRCVAGAPT
                     TSRDGDPPRRAGAWIPLLRRLHFYAGILVGPFLIVAALTGGAYAIAPSVEQIVYHDQL
                     HTSSTGEPRSLADQVEAAMRVRPDLTVSAVRPPAATGDTTRVLFADPSLGESERQAVF
                     VDPVTLEIKGELVSYGSAAALPFRAWLSNLHRNLHLGDPGRIYSELAASWLWVVALGG
                     VALWISHVRRRRTAATDLVTLDRSAAGRNRARNRHAVVGMWIVVGLVFLSATGLTWSK
                     YTGDNVTGLRSAMNWMTPTVNTEISAPESAGAPAGSGHHGTDHGAAQEHSATLSTIPD
                     LDRVLAAAHAAGVDGAVEVGIPSSADTAFTVTQTRQPWQFSPDSVAVDGATGRIVDES
                     RFADWPLAAQLTNWGIALHMGILFGRLSQIGLLLLAIALVAVIVRGYQMWWQRRPRHS
                     GPFGVGRPPARGVLRRLSVPWTIALVAATVVVGWFIPLLGISLVAFLVVDLALGLRTK
                     RVRAQKKTTTSA"
ORIGIN      
        1 cccgacggtc cgggcgcgcc gcgacgcgcc cggaccgtgg tgaccaccac ctctgccgct
       61 aggccgaggt ggtggtcttc ttttgtgccc gaacacgttt cgtccgcaag cccagggcga
      121 ggtcgacgac caggaacgcc acgaggctga tgccgagcag cgggatgaac cagccgacga
      181 cgacggtcgc cgcgacgagc gcgatcgtcc acggcaccga caatcggcgg agaaccccgc
      241 gtgccggggg cctcccgacg ccgaacgggc ccgagtgacg gggccggcgc tgccaccaca
      301 tctggtagcc gcgcacgatc accgccacca gggcgatcgc gagcaacagc agaccgatct
      361 ggctgagccg gccgaacagg atgcccatgt gcagggcgat gccccagttg gtgagctggg
      421 ccgccaacgg ccaatcggcg aaccgggatt cgtcgacgat gcgtccggtg gcgccgtcga
      481 cggccacgct gtccgggctg aactgccacg gctgacgcgt ctgcgtcacg gtgaaggcgg
      541 tgtcggccga ggacgggatg cccacctcga cggcgccgtc cactccggcg gcgtgcgcgg
      601 cggcgagaac gcggtcgagg tccgggatgg tcgacagcgt ggccgagtgc tcttgggccg
      661 caccgtgatc cgtgccgtgg tggccggaac cggccggggc gccggcggat tccggggccg
      721 agatctcggt gttcaccgtg ggcgtcatcc agttcatcgc actacgcaac ccggtcacgt
      781 tgtcgccggt gtacttcgac cacgtgaggc cggtcgccga caggaacacc agcccgacca
      841 cgatccacat gccgacgacg gcatgacggt ttcgggcgcg gttgcgtccg gcggccgaac
      901 gatcgagcgt gacgagatcc gtcgcggccg tccgccgtcg ccggacatgt gagatccaca
      961 gtgcgactcc gccgagcgcg acgacccaca gccacgacgc ggcgagctcg ctgtagatcc
     1021 ggccggggtc gccgagatgc agattgcggt gcagattgct caaccaggcg cggaacggca
     1081 gtgcggcggc gctgccgtac gagacgagct cgcctttgat ctcgagcgtc accgggtcga
     1141 cgaagaccgc ctgacgctcg gactcgccca gcgacgggtc ggcgaagagc acgcgcgtgg
     1201 tgtcacctgt tgcggcggga ggtcgcacgg ccgataccgt gagatcgggc cgcacccgca
     1261 tcgcggcctc gacctgatcg gcgagcgacc tcggctcacc ggtgctcgag gtgtggagct
     1321 ggtcgtggta gacgatctgc tccaccgacg gtgcgatcgc gtaggcgccg ccggtgaggg
     1381 cggcgacgat caggaacggc ccgacgagga tgcccgcata gaagtgcagg cgacgcagca
     1441 acggaatcca ggcgccggcg cggcggggtg gatcgccatc gcgggaggtc gtcggtgcgc
     1501 cggcgacaca acggtcgggg cccgccgaac cggactggcc cggcgcgccc gggtctgctc
     1561 cggacaggtc tggcccggat gacccggacg gggaatcgga cagaaaagaa cgtgagggca
     1621 cgaggccgcc tttcgctgag agcggcacgc gtgagccgtc gggcaccgtt cgacgcggtt
     1681 ccccgcgagg agagttcgcc gacgaggcca cgaacactga gtcctggtta ctcgggctgg
     1741 gcgcacgcgc accgaccggc ccgtcgtgcg gacgggtcgg tgaggaacag agatggtcag
     1801 cgagccatca cgggcgggcc gcgtgtgccc aggggtgcga tcgtgtgccg gtcccggcgg
     1861 gcgtcccgtg ccgggaccag ccggtcgagt cgggggcact cggcggccgg tggatcgagc
     1921 accggctgga cgagtgcgac gatcgcggtc aacagggccg ggaggacggc ctcggcgaca
     1981 cggagtgcgc cggcggtgac g
//
